Addgene plasmid #130989: pAAV-CaMKIIa-ChRmine-eYFP-Kv2.1-WPRE
Purpose: AAV vector to drive the expression of soma-targeted ChRmine-eYFP under the control of CamKIIa promoter
Depositing lab: Karl Deisseroth. Depositing organization: Stanford University. Publication: Cortical layer-specific critical dynamics triggering perception. Marshel JH, Kim YS, Machado TA, Quirin S, Benson B, Kadmon J, Raja C, Chibukhchyan A, Ramakrishnan C, Inoue M, Shane JC, McKnight DJ, Yoshizawa S, Kato HE, Ganguli S, Deisseroth K. Science. 2019 Aug 9;365(6453). pii: science.aaw5202. doi: 10.1126/science.aaw5202. Epub 2019 Jul 18. PubMed 31320556.
Backbone
  Vector backbone: pAAV-MCS
  Backbone manufacturer: Stratagene
  Vector type: AAV
Growth in bacteria
  Bacterial resistance: Ampicillin, 100 μg/mL
  Growth temperature: 37°C
  Growth strain: NEB Stable
  Copy number: High Copy
Gene/Insert
  Gene/Insert name: ChRmine
  Species: Tiarina fusus
  GenBank ID: MN194599
  Promoter: CaMKIIa
  Tag / fusion protein: EYFP-Kv2.1 (C terminal on insert)
  Cloning method: Restriction Enzyme; 5′ cloning site BamHI (not destroyed); 3′ cloning site EcoRI (not destroyed)
  Sequencing primers: 5′ CTGGATGCTGACGAAGGCTCG; 3′ GAATACCAGTCAATCTTTCAC
Terms and licenses: Academic/Nonprofit Terms; Industry Terms: Not Available to Industry
How to cite: pAAV-CaMKIIa-ChRmine-eYFP-Kv2.1-WPRE was a gift from Karl Deisseroth (Addgene plasmid # 130989 ; http://n2t.net/addgene:130989 ; RRID:Addgene_130989)
