[The description below was written by a language model from this plasmid's Addgene catalogue record and the feature table of its GenBank file; any pLannotate feature table in this document was generated separately and was not available to it.]
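Description:
pAAV-CaMKIIa-ChRmine-eYFP-Kv2.1-WPRE is a 7,313 bp circular AAV transfer plasmid built on the Stratagene pAAV-MCS backbone. It is intended for packaging a recombinant adeno-associated virus genome that expresses an optogenetic actuator in neurons. In bacteria it is a high-copy plasmid selected with ampicillin. It is propagated in a recombination-deficient strain, the usual precaution for AAV plasmids, whose inverted terminal repeats tend to rearrange. The portion of the sequence file available here contains only restriction-site display data and no annotated features. The ITRs, polyadenylation signal and bacterial origin expected from this backbone therefore cannot be confirmed from the record.

The payload is ChRmine, an opsin whose source species is listed as Tiarina fusus, cloned between retained BamHI and EcoRI sites. ChRmine is a light-gated cation channel used to depolarise neurons with red-shifted light. It is fused at its C terminus to eYFP, which allows expressing cells to be seen by fluorescence. The fusion continues into a Kv2.1-derived trafficking motif that concentrates the protein at the cell body and proximal processes instead of letting it spread along axons and dendrites. Expression is driven by the CaMKIIa promoter, which is commonly used to bias expression towards excitatory neurons. As the construct name indicates, a WPRE downstream of the coding sequence boosts transcript stability and expression.

The stated purpose is AAV-mediated expression of soma-targeted ChRmine-eYFP. Restricting the opsin to the soma is generally useful for cellular-resolution photostimulation, because it limits unintended activation through neighbouring neurites. This fits the associated study of cortical layer-specific dynamics in perception.
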