LOCUS       pAAV-CaMKIIa-ChRmine-EYFP-Kv2.1-WPRE 7313 bp DNA circular 12-JUL-2019
SOURCE
  ORGANISM
COMMENT     This file is created by Vector NTI http://www.invitrogen.com/
COMMENT     ORIGDB|GenBank
COMMENT     VNTDATE|-11285773|
COMMENT     VNTDBDATE|-12898941|
COMMENT     LSOWNER|
COMMENT     VNTNAME|pAAV-CaMKIIa-ChRmine-EYFP-Kv2.1-WPRE|
COMMENT     VNTAUTHORNAME|Charu|
COMMENT     VNTAUTHOREML|charur@stanford.edu|
COMMENT     VNTOAUTHORNAME|Feng Zhang|
COMMENT     Vector_NTI_Display_Data_(Do_Not_Edit!)
COMMENT     (SXF
COMMENT     (CGexDoc "pAAV-CaMKIIa-ChRmine-EYFP-Kv2.1-WPRE" 0 7313
COMMENT     (CDBMol 0 0 1 1 1 0 0 0 0 "" "" 0 0 0 0 (CObList) (CObList)
            (CObList)
COMMENT     (CObList) -1 "")
COMMENT     (CDocSetData 1 1 0 0 1 1 "MAIN" 1 1 0 1 0 0 1 1 1 0 10 10 4294967295
            50 0
COMMENT     1 0 (CHomObj 0 0 0 3 75)
COMMENT     (CWordArray 47 49 50 48 51 52 81 0 1 3 4 82 5 83 2 6 7 9 61 102 10
            11 12
COMMENT     13 14 15 16 17 18 19 84 20 85 21 22 86 87 88 23 54 62 24 89 103 104
            274
COMMENT     25 26 55 91 27 28 29 30 31 92 32 34 35 33 53 58 93 56 94 37 105 57
            38
COMMENT     36 39 40 41 42 43 95 44 59 99 96 97 45 100 46) (CWordArray)
COMMENT     (CStringList "AarI" "AatII" "Acc65I" "AccI" "AceIII" "AciI" "AclI"
COMMENT     "AcuI" "AfeI" "AflII" "AflIII" "AgeI" "AhdI" "AleI" "AloI" "AluI"
COMMENT     "AlwI" "AlwNI" "ApaBI" "ApaI" "ApaLI" "ApoI" "AscI" "AseI" "AsiSI"
COMMENT     "AvaI" "AvaII" "AvrII" "BaeI" "BamHI" "BanI" "BanII" "BbeI" "Bbr7I"
COMMENT     "BbsI" "BbvCI" "BbvI" "BccI" "BceAI" "BcefI" "BcgI" "BciVI" "BclI"
COMMENT     "BfaI" "BfrBI" "BglI" "BglII" "BlpI" "Bme1580I" "BmgBI" "BmrI"
            "BmtI"
COMMENT     "BplI" "BpmI" "Bpu10I" "BpuEI" "BsaAI" "BsaBI" "BsaHI" "BsaI"
            "BsaJI"
COMMENT     "BsaWI" "BsaXI" "BscAI" "BseMII" "BseRI" "BseYI" "BsgI" "BsiEI"
COMMENT     "BsiHKAI" "BsiWI" "BslI" "BsmAI" "BsmBI" "BsmFI" "BsmI" "Bsp1286I"
COMMENT     "Bsp24I" "BspCNI" "BspEI" "BspHI" "BspMI" "BsrBI" "BsrDI" "BsrFI"
COMMENT     "BsrGI" "BsrI" "BssHII" "BssSI" "BstAPI" "BstBI" "BstEII" "BstF5I"
COMMENT     "BstKTI" "BstNI" "BstUI" "BstXI" "BstYI" "BstZ17I" "Bsu36I" "BtgI"
COMMENT     "BthCI" "BtsI" "Cac8I" "CdiI" "ChaI" "CjeI" "CjePI" "ClaI" "Csp6I"
COMMENT     "CviAII" "CviJI" "DdeI" "DpnI" "DraI" "DraIII" "DrdI" "EaeI" "EagI"
COMMENT     "EarI" "EciI" "Eco57MI" "EcoHI" "EcoICRI" "EcoNI" "EcoO109I" "EcoRI"
COMMENT     "EcoRV" "EsaBC3I" "FalI" "FatI" "FauI" "FmuI" "Fnu4HI" "FokI" "FseI"
COMMENT     "FspAI" "FspI" "GdiII" "HaeI" "HaeII" "HaeIII" "HaeIV" "HgaI" "HhaI"
COMMENT     "Hin4I" "HincII" "HindIII" "HinfI" "HinP1I" "HpaI" "HpaII" "HphI"
COMMENT     "Hpy188I" "Hpy188III" "Hpy8I" "Hpy99I" "HpyAV" "HpyCH4I" "HpyCH4III"
COMMENT     "HpyCH4IV" "HpyCH4V" "HpyF10VI" "KasI" "KpnI" "LpnI" "MaeIII" "MboI"
COMMENT     "MboII" "MfeI" "MluI" "MlyI" "MmeI" "MnlI" "MscI" "MseI" "MslI"
COMMENT     "MspA1I" "MwoI" "NaeI" "NarI" "NciI" "NcoI" "NdeI" "NgoMIV" "NheI"
COMMENT     "NlaIII" "NlaIV" "Nli3877I" "NotI" "NruI" "NsiI" "NspI" "PacI"
            "PciI"
COMMENT     "PflMI" "PfoI" "PleI" "PmeI" "PmlI" "PpiI" "Ppu10I" "PpuMI" "PshAI"
COMMENT     "PsiI" "Psp03I" "PspGI" "PspOMI" "PsrI" "PssI" "PstI" "PvuI" "PvuII"
COMMENT     "RleAI" "RsaI" "RsrII" "SacI" "SacII" "SalI" "SanDI" "SapI" "Sau96I"
COMMENT     "SbfI" "ScaI" "SciI" "ScrFI" "SelI" "SexAI" "SfaNI" "SfcI" "SfiI"
COMMENT     "SfoI" "SgrAI" "SimI" "SmaI" "SmlI" "SnaBI" "SpeI" "SphI" "SrfI"
COMMENT     "Sse232I" "Sse8647I" "SspD5I" "SspI" "Sth132I" "StsI" "StuI"
            "StyD4I"
COMMENT     "StyI" "SwaI" "TaiI" "TaqI" "TaqII" "TatI" "TauI" "TfiI" "TseI"
COMMENT     "Tsp45I" "Tsp509I" "TspDTI" "TspGWI" "TspRI" "Tth111I" "Tth111II"
COMMENT     "UnbI" "UthSI" "VpaK11AI" "XbaI" "XcmI" "XhoI" "XmaI" "XmnI" "ZraI")
COMMENT     (CStringList "atg" "gtg") (CStringList "taa" "tga" "tag") (CObList)
            1
COMMENT     "{(0,1),2}" 0 0 "" 0 4294967295 0 0 0 0 0 0 0 "MAIN" 0 0 30 1
COMMENT     (CProteinMotifSearchObject 70 20 1 1 1 1 0 0 1 0 0 0 0 0))
COMMENT     (CMolPar 0 0 0 0 0 1 7313 0 0 0 0 0 0 0 0) (CStringList)
            (CStringList)
COMMENT     (CObList) (COAPar 25 250 50 0 6 4 3 7) (COAPar 25 250 50 0 6 4 3 7)
COMMENT     (COAPar 25 250 50 0 6 4 3 7)
COMMENT     (CObList #0=(CRSite (CStringList) "AarI" "cacctgc" 12 16 1 1233 1 0
            "")
COMMENT     #1=(CRSite (CStringList) "AatII" "gacgtc" 6 0 2 3894 0 5502 0 0 "")
COMMENT     #2=(CRSite (CStringList) "Acc65I" "ggtacc" 2 0 2 1458 0 1473 0 0 "")
COMMENT     #3=(CRSite (CStringList) "AccI" "gtmkac" 3 0 0 0 "")
COMMENT     #4=(CRSite (CStringList) "AceIII" "cagctc" 14 18 15 562 1 722 1 1458
            0
COMMENT     2295 1 2352 1 2487 1 2520 1 2841 1 3024 0 3174 1 3243 1 3717 0 5178
COMMENT     1 5375 1 6117 1 0 "")
COMMENT     #5=(CRSite (CStringList) "AciI" "ccgc" 2 4 67 38 0 143 1 147 0 426 0
            699
COMMENT     1 1456 1 2402 1 2415 1 2419 0 2699 0 2740 0 2807 0 2846 0 2984 0
COMMENT     3097 0 3157 0 3160 0 3234 0 3298 0 3326 1 3750 1 3763 0 3776 0 3886
COMMENT     1 3927 1 3941 0 3943 1 3962 1 3972 0 4018 0 4026 0 4254 1 4314 0
COMMENT     4560 1 4569 1 4573 0 4678 1 4728 1 4754 1 4767 0 4804 1 4818 1 4821
COMMENT     1 4849 0 4876 0 5281 0 5307 0 5317 0 5356 0 5530 1 5577 0 5676 1
COMMENT     5785 1 5862 1 5906 0 6027 1 6073 0 6264 1 6355 1 6717 0 6726 1 6861
COMMENT     0 6971 1 7092 1 7111 1 7238 1 7266 1 0 "")
COMMENT     #6=(CRSite (CStringList) "AclI" "aacgtt" 3 0 3 5235 0 5819 0 6192 0
            0 "")
COMMENT     #7=(CRSite (CStringList) "AcuI" "ctgaag" 23 21 7 893 1 2142 0 2634 0
COMMENT     2877 0 3397 0 5755 0 6767 1 0 "")
COMMENT     #8=(CRSite (CStringList) "AfeI" "agcgct" 4 0 1 4042 0 0 "")
COMMENT     #9=(CRSite (CStringList) "AflII" "cttaag" 2 0 0 0 "")
COMMENT     #10=(CRSite (CStringList) "AflIII" "acrygt" 2 0 2 151 0 7309 0 0 "")
COMMENT     #11=(CRSite (CStringList) "AgeI" "accggt" 2 0 1 1476 0 0 "")
COMMENT     #12=(CRSite (CStringList) "AhdI" "gacnnnnngtc" 7 0 4 71 0 4174 0
            4648 0
COMMENT     6421 0 0 "")
COMMENT     #13=(CRSite (CStringList) "AleI" "cacnnnngtg" 6 0 4 2511 0 2661 0
            2838 0
COMMENT     4118 0 0 "")
COMMENT     #14=(CRSite (CStringList) "AloI" "gaacnnnnnntcc" 26 21 2 4536 0 5061
            1 0
COMMENT     "")
COMMENT     #15=(CRSite (CStringList) "AluI" "agct" 3 0 45 12 0 238 0 281 0 576
            0
COMMENT     736 0 849 0 875 0 1374 0 1448 0 1559 0 1738 0 1877 0 2081 0 2309 0
COMMENT     2330 0 2360 0 2366 0 2501 0 2534 0 2606 0 2639 0 2855 0 2903 0 3014
COMMENT     0 3088 0 3188 0 3257 0 3349 0 3358 0 3431 0 3707 0 4275 0 4392 0
COMMENT     4706 0 4935 0 5192 0 5370 0 5389 0 6068 0 6131 0 6231 0 6752 0 7009
COMMENT     0 7055 0 7145 0 0 "")
COMMENT     #16=(CRSite (CStringList) "AlwI" "ggatc" 10 11 15 1459 1 1472 0 2211
            0
COMMENT     2439 0 2975 1 3174 0 4011 0 5782 0 5786 1 6103 0 6566 1 6567 0 6663
COMMENT     1 6665 0 6751 0 0 "")
COMMENT     #17=(CRSite (CStringList) "AlwNI" "cagnnnctg" 7 0 4 513 0 1703 0
            2360 0
COMMENT     6900 0 0 "")
COMMENT     #18=(CRSite (CStringList) "ApaBI" "gcannnnntgc" 9 0 1 2112 0 0 "")
COMMENT     #19=(CRSite (CStringList) "ApaI" "gggccc" 6 0 6 602 0 1046 0 1172 0
            1656
COMMENT     0 1794 0 1886 0 0 "")
COMMENT     #20=(CRSite (CStringList) "ApaLI" "gtgcac" 2 0 4 3650 0 5252 0 5749
            0
COMMENT     6995 0 0 "")
COMMENT     #21=(CRSite (CStringList) "ApoI" "raatty" 2 0 6 311 0 1718 0 3417 0
            3460
COMMENT     0 5205 0 5216 0 0 "")
COMMENT     #22=(CRSite (CStringList) "AscI" "ggcgcgcc" 3 0 0 0 "")
COMMENT     #23=(CRSite (CStringList) "AseI" "attaat" 3 0 1 6246 0 0 "")
COMMENT     #24=(CRSite (CStringList) "AsiSI" "gcgatcgc" 6 0 0 0 "")
COMMENT     #25=(CRSite (CStringList) "AvaI" "cycgrg" 2 0 9 41 0 52 0 1469 0
            1648 0
COMMENT     4047 0 4352 0 4662 0 4673 0 5129 0 0 "")
COMMENT     #26=(CRSite (CStringList) "AvaII" "ggwcc" 2 0 10 548 0 957 0 1153 0
            1307
COMMENT     0 2462 0 3137 0 3929 0 4562 0 6057 0 6279 0 0 "")
COMMENT     #27=(CRSite (CStringList) "AvrII" "cctagg" 2 0 1 1968 0 0 "")
COMMENT     #28=(CRSite (CStringList) "BaeI" "acnnnngtayc" 24 19 0 0 "")
COMMENT     #29=(CRSite (CStringList) "BamHI" "ggatcc" 2 0 1 1464 0 0 "")
COMMENT     #30=(CRSite (CStringList) "BanI" "ggyrcc" 2 0 12 974 0 1458 0 1473 0
COMMENT     1479 0 1503 0 1578 0 1983 0 2097 0 2516 0 4718 0 4981 0 6468 0 0 "")
COMMENT     #31=(CRSite (CStringList) "BanII" "grgcyc" 6 0 9 527 0 602 0 1046 0
            1172
COMMENT     0 1656 0 1794 0 1886 0 3794 0 4951 0 0 "")
COMMENT     #32=(CRSite (CStringList) "BbeI" "ggcgcc" 6 0 4 1582 0 1987 0 2101 0
COMMENT     4722 0 0 "")
COMMENT     #33=(CRSite (CStringList) "Bbr7I" "gaagac" 14 18 2 3964 1 4246 0 0
            "")
COMMENT     #34=(CRSite (CStringList) "BbsI" "gaagac" 9 13 2 3969 1 4241 0 0 "")
COMMENT     #35=(CRSite (CStringList) "BbvCI" "cctcagc" 3 6 3 1878 1 1974 1 4344
            0 0
COMMENT     "")
COMMENT     #36=(CRSite (CStringList) "BbvI" "gcagc" 14 18 30 21 0 592 1 1355 0
            1457
COMMENT     0 2305 1 2339 0 2395 0 2626 1 2732 0 3016 0 3023 0 3049 1 3052 1
COMMENT     3280 0 3509 1 3765 1 3841 1 3937 1 4030 1 4693 1 4715 0 4852 0 5376
COMMENT     1 5987 1 6378 0 6681 1 6887 1 6890 1 6980 0 7312 1 0 "")
COMMENT     #37=(CRSite (CStringList) "BccI" "ccatc" 10 11 20 133 0 216 1 556 1
            968
COMMENT     0 1032 0 1581 0 1917 0 1929 0 2187 0 2529 0 2781 0 3051 0 3216 0
COMMENT     3221 1 4584 1 5007 1 5039 0 5964 1 6251 1 6375 1 0 "")
COMMENT     #38=(CRSite (CStringList) "BceAI" "acggc" 18 20 16 970 1 1553 0 2115
            1
COMMENT     2282 0 2555 0 2567 0 2615 0 2696 0 2807 0 2897 0 2975 0 3017 0 3068
COMMENT     0 3763 0 4995 0 6809 1 0 "")
COMMENT     #39=(CRSite (CStringList) "BcefI" "acggc" 18 19 16 971 1 1553 0 2116
            1
COMMENT     2282 0 2555 0 2567 0 2615 0 2696 0 2807 0 2897 0 2975 0 3017 0 3068
COMMENT     0 3763 0 4995 0 6810 1 0 "")
COMMENT     #40=(CRSite (CStringList) "BcgI" "cgannnnnntgc" 25 23 3 2605 0 4355
            0
COMMENT     5883 1 0 "")
COMMENT     #41=(CRSite (CStringList) "BciVI" "gtatcc" 13 12 5 1544 1 2084 1
            3510 1
COMMENT     5584 0 7111 0 0 "")
COMMENT     #42=(CRSite (CStringList) "BclI" "tgatca" 2 0 1 1081 0 0 "")
COMMENT     #43=(CRSite (CStringList) "BfaI" "ctag" 2 0 15 131 0 211 0 282 0 982
            0
COMMENT     1433 0 1451 0 1657 0 1969 0 2188 0 4171 0 4585 0 4869 0 6228 0 6563
COMMENT     0 6816 0 0 "")
COMMENT     #44=(CRSite (CStringList) "BfrBI" "atgcat" 4 0 1 4377 0 0 "")
COMMENT     #45=(CRSite (CStringList) "BglI" "gccnnnnnggc" 8 0 7 43 0 326 0 1488
            0
COMMENT     2082 0 2191 0 4678 0 6303 0 0 "")
COMMENT     #46=(CRSite (CStringList) "BglII" "agatct" 2 0 1 4053 0 0 "")
COMMENT     #47=(CRSite (CStringList) "BlpI" "gctnagc" 3 0 3 1734 0 2379 0 4388
            0 0
COMMENT     "")
COMMENT     #48=(CRSite (CStringList) "Bme1580I" "gkgcmc" 6 0 17 602 0 1046 0
            1172 0
COMMENT     1356 0 1530 0 1656 0 1794 0 1886 0 2521 0 2650 0 2899 0 3654 0 3807
COMMENT     0 4125 0 5256 0 5753 0 6999 0 0 "")
COMMENT     #49=(CRSite (CStringList) "BmgBI" "cacgtc" 4 4 0 0 "")
COMMENT     #50=(CRSite (CStringList) "BmrI" "actggg" 12 11 4 523 0 1776 0 4079
            1
COMMENT     6381 0 0 "") #51=(CRSite (CStringList) "BmtI" "gctagc" 6 0 0 0 "")
COMMENT     #52=(CRSite (CStringList) "BplI" "gagnnnnnctc" 25 0 2 3262 0 4062 0
            0 "")
COMMENT     #53=(CRSite (CStringList) "BpmI" "ctggag" 23 21 10 463 1 2343 0 2382
            0
COMMENT     2925 0 3165 0 3232 1 3279 0 4101 1 4297 0 6352 0 0 "")
COMMENT     #54=(CRSite (CStringList) "Bpu10I" "cctnagc" 3 6 6 691 1 1878 1 1974
            1
COMMENT     3084 0 3102 0 4344 0 0 "")
COMMENT     #55=(CRSite (CStringList) "BpuEI" "cttgag" 23 21 5 937 1 5817 0 6685
            0
COMMENT     6926 1 7224 0 0 "")
COMMENT     #56=(CRSite (CStringList) "BsaAI" "yacgtr" 4 0 4 1523 0 2117 0 4557
            0
COMMENT     5022 0 0 "")
COMMENT     #57=(CRSite (CStringList) "BsaBI" "gatnnnnatc" 6 0 2 2046 0 2472 0 0
            "")
COMMENT     #58=(CRSite (CStringList) "BsaHI" "grcgyc" 3 0 10 57 0 1579 0 1984 0
COMMENT     2098 0 3313 0 3891 0 4659 0 4719 0 5499 0 5881 0 0 "")
COMMENT     #59=(CRSite (CStringList) "BsaI" "ggtctc" 8 12 3 526 1 4450 0 6355 0
            0
COMMENT     "")
COMMENT     #60=(CRSite (CStringList) "BsaJI" "ccnngg" 2 0 46 41 0 52 0 187 0
            255 0
COMMENT     256 0 321 0 401 0 434 0 435 0 527 0 882 0 928 0 1139 0 1140 0 1165
COMMENT     0 1204 0 1264 0 1301 0 1468 0 1469 0 1486 0 1567 0 1625 0 1968 0
COMMENT     2086 0 2167 0 2275 0 2458 0 2509 0 2649 0 2812 0 2836 0 2891 0 3220
COMMENT     0 3283 0 3364 0 3745 0 3817 0 3849 0 3941 0 4101 0 4320 0 4478 0
COMMENT     4662 0 4673 0 7149 0 0 "")
COMMENT     #61=(CRSite (CStringList) "BsaWI" "wccggw" 2 0 5 1461 0 1476 0 6125
            0
COMMENT     6956 0 7103 0 0 "")
COMMENT     #62=(CRSite (CStringList) "BsaXI" "acnnnnnctcc" 22 19 5 198 0 550 1
            907
COMMENT     1 4534 0 5061 1 0 "")
COMMENT     #63=(CRSite (CStringList) "BscAI" "gcatc" 10 12 18 1115 0 1307 1
            2055 0
COMMENT     2582 1 2856 0 2871 0 2970 0 4036 0 4074 0 4163 0 4718 1 4754 0 5270
COMMENT     1 5360 0 5723 1 5968 0 6163 1 7215 1 0 "")
COMMENT     #64=(CRSite (CStringList) "BseMII" "ctcag" 16 14 26 23 1 98 0 257 0
            308
COMMENT     0 604 0 623 0 1141 0 1374 0 1419 0 1725 1 1869 1 1965 1 2370 1 3075
COMMENT     1 3093 1 4005 0 4358 0 4402 0 4475 0 4622 1 4697 0 5273 0 5934 0
COMMENT     6451 1 6617 1 7026 1 0 "")
COMMENT     #65=(CRSite (CStringList) "BseRI" "gaggag" 17 15 8 928 0 1229 0 1707
            0
COMMENT     2319 0 2511 0 3267 0 3566 1 3627 0 0 "")
COMMENT     #66=(CRSite (CStringList) "BseYI" "cccagc" 2 6 8 429 0 871 0 2077 0
            2330
COMMENT     1 3202 0 3276 0 4495 1 7005 0 0 "")
COMMENT     #67=(CRSite (CStringList) "BsgI" "gtgcag" 23 21 5 250 0 2097 1 2609
            1
COMMENT     3030 0 4302 0 0 "")
COMMENT     #68=(CRSite (CStringList) "BsiEI" "cgrycg" 5 0 6 147 0 2419 0 4573 0
COMMENT     5903 0 6052 0 6975 0 0 "")
COMMENT     #69=(CRSite (CStringList) "BsiHKAI" "gwgcwc" 6 0 7 1414 0 2107 0
            3654 0
COMMENT     5256 0 5753 0 5838 0 6999 0 0 "")
COMMENT     #70=(CRSite (CStringList) "BsiWI" "cgtacg" 2 0 0 0 "")
COMMENT     #71=(CRSite (CStringList) "BslI" "ccnnnnnnngg" 8 0 42 59 0 131 0 257
            0
COMMENT     322 0 407 0 435 0 436 0 558 0 595 0 971 0 1052 0 1438 0 1476 0 1853
COMMENT     0 1993 0 2152 0 2173 0 2174 0 2281 0 2360 0 2428 0 2650 0 2813 0
COMMENT     3163 0 3631 0 3682 0 3781 0 3850 0 3942 0 3953 0 4102 0 4320 0 4590
COMMENT     0 4662 0 4803 0 5129 0 5130 0 5383 0 6831 0 7110 0 7276 0 7294 0 0
COMMENT     "")
COMMENT     #72=(CRSite (CStringList) "BsmAI" "gtctc" 7 11 12 526 1 750 1 807 1
            909
COMMENT     0 2399 1 3607 0 4408 1 4450 0 5384 0 5426 1 5579 1 6355 0 0 "")
COMMENT     #73=(CRSite (CStringList) "BsmBI" "cgtctc" 8 12 3 4408 1 5384 0 5426
            1 0
COMMENT     "")
COMMENT     #74=(CRSite (CStringList) "BsmFI" "gggac" 16 20 8 530 0 534 1 1320 0
COMMENT     2347 0 3185 1 3731 0 3891 1 3902 0 0 "")
COMMENT     #75=(CRSite (CStringList) "BsmI" "gaatgc" 8 6 1 658 1 0 "")
COMMENT     #76=(CRSite (CStringList) "Bsp1286I" "gdgchc" 6 0 23 527 0 602 0
            1046 0
COMMENT     1172 0 1356 0 1414 0 1530 0 1656 0 1794 0 1886 0 2107 0 2521 0 2650
COMMENT     0 2899 0 3654 0 3794 0 3807 0 4125 0 4951 0 5256 0 5753 0 5838 0
COMMENT     6999 0 0 "")
COMMENT     #77=(CRSite (CStringList) "Bsp24I" "gacnnnnnntgg" 25 20 5 2231 0
            3686 1
COMMENT     5521 0 6615 1 6793 1 0 "")
COMMENT     #78=(CRSite (CStringList) "BspCNI" "ctcag" 15 13 26 24 1 97 0 256 0
            307
COMMENT     0 603 0 622 0 1140 0 1373 0 1418 0 1726 1 1870 1 1966 1 2371 1 3076
COMMENT     1 3094 1 4004 0 4357 0 4401 0 4474 0 4623 1 4696 0 5272 0 5933 0
COMMENT     6452 1 6618 1 7027 1 0 "")
COMMENT     #79=(CRSite (CStringList) "BspEI" "tccgga" 2 0 0 0 "")
COMMENT     #80=(CRSite (CStringList) "BspHI" "tcatga" 2 0 3 5476 0 5581 0 6589
            0 0
COMMENT     "")
COMMENT     #81=(CRSite (CStringList) "BspMI" "acctgc" 11 15 4 259 0 1210 1 1233
            1
COMMENT     1851 0 0 "")
COMMENT     #82=(CRSite (CStringList) "BsrBI" "ccgctc" 4 4 4 1456 1 4569 1 4878
            0
COMMENT     5579 0 0 "")
COMMENT     #83=(CRSite (CStringList) "BsrDI" "gcaatg" 9 7 4 2393 0 3688 1 6187
            0
COMMENT     6361 1 0 "")
COMMENT     #84=(CRSite (CStringList) "BsrFI" "rccggy" 2 0 8 1387 0 1476 0 1680
            0
COMMENT     2068 0 2631 0 3953 0 4917 0 6336 0 0 "")
COMMENT     #85=(CRSite (CStringList) "BsrGI" "tgtaca" 2 0 1 3190 0 0 "")
COMMENT     #86=(CRSite (CStringList) "BsrI" "actgg" 7 5 19 480 1 518 0 1590 0
            1771
COMMENT     0 2220 0 3092 1 3482 0 3683 0 4085 1 4118 1 5111 0 5776 0 5946 1
COMMENT     6215 0 6258 0 6376 0 6782 0 6894 1 6907 1 0 "")
COMMENT     #87=(CRSite (CStringList) "BssHII" "gcgcgc" 2 0 4 15 0 100 0 4614 0
            4699
COMMENT     0 0 "")
COMMENT     #88=(CRSite (CStringList) "BssSI" "cacgag" 2 6 4 2661 1 5445 1 5752
            0
COMMENT     7136 0 0 "")
COMMENT     #89=(CRSite (CStringList) "BstAPI" "gcannnnntgc" 8 0 1 2111 0 0 "")
COMMENT     #90=(CRSite (CStringList) "BstBI" "ttcgaa" 3 0 0 0 "")
COMMENT     #91=(CRSite (CStringList) "BstEII" "ggtnacc" 2 0 1 4549 0 0 "")
COMMENT     #92=(CRSite (CStringList) "BstF5I" "ggatg" 8 6 17 567 0 939 1 960 1
            1024
COMMENT     1 1107 1 1319 0 1921 1 2351 0 2452 1 2521 1 2887 1 3208 1 4066 1
COMMENT     5352 1 5975 0 6262 0 6443 0 0 "")
COMMENT     #93=(CRSite (CStringList) "BstKTI" "gatc" 4 0 26 1084 0 1467 0 1753
            0
COMMENT     1865 0 2206 0 2434 0 2470 0 2983 0 3131 0 3169 0 4006 0 4056 0 4470
COMMENT     0 5741 0 5777 0 5794 0 6052 0 6098 0 6116 0 6457 0 6562 0 6574 0
COMMENT     6652 0 6660 0 6671 0 6746 0 0 "")
COMMENT     #94=(CRSite (CStringList) "BstNI" "ccwgg" 3 0 35 257 0 402 0 436 0
            529 0
COMMENT     883 0 929 0 1141 0 1166 0 1205 0 1311 0 1501 0 1626 0 1640 0 1704 0
COMMENT     1994 0 2088 0 2169 0 2277 0 2460 0 2526 0 2651 0 2763 0 2838 0 2892
COMMENT     0 3593 0 3875 0 4097 0 4103 0 4321 0 4370 0 4384 0 4438 0 7150 0
COMMENT     7163 0 7284 0 0 "")
COMMENT     #95=(CRSite (CStringList) "BstUI" "cgcg" 3 0 24 17 0 102 0 153 0
            1331 0
COMMENT     1894 0 2809 0 3127 0 3886 0 3943 0 3974 0 4616 0 4701 0 4794 0 4818
COMMENT     0 4838 0 5214 0 5325 0 5428 0 5430 0 5530 0 5862 0 6355 0 6685 0
COMMENT     7266 0 0 "")
COMMENT     #96=(CRSite (CStringList) "BstXI" "ccannnnnntgg" 9 0 3 3227 0 3284 0
COMMENT     4495 0 0 "")
COMMENT     #97=(CRSite (CStringList) "BstYI" "rgatcy" 2 0 10 1464 0 2980 0 4003
            0
COMMENT     4053 0 5774 0 5791 0 6559 0 6571 0 6657 0 6668 0 0 "")
COMMENT     #98=(CRSite (CStringList) "BstZ17I" "gtatac" 4 0 0 0 "")
COMMENT     #99=(CRSite (CStringList) "Bsu36I" "cctnagg" 3 0 2 170 0 590 0 0 "")
COMMENT     #100=(CRSite (CStringList) "BtgI" "ccrygg" 2 0 9 187 0 1301 0 1486 0
COMMENT     1567 0 3283 0 3364 0 3745 0 3817 0 3941 0 0 "")
COMMENT     #101=(CRSite (CStringList) "BthCI" "gcngc" 5 0 51 12 0 15 0 40 0 146
            0
COMMENT     149 0 608 0 1346 0 1448 0 2321 0 2330 0 2386 0 2418 0 2421 0 2642
COMMENT     0 2723 0 3007 0 3014 0 3065 0 3068 0 3162 0 3271 0 3525 0 3765 0
COMMENT     3781 0 3857 0 3946 0 3953 0 3965 0 4020 0 4046 0 4572 0 4575 0
COMMENT     4681 0 4706 0 4709 0 4807 0 4821 0 4843 0 5283 0 5392 0 5679 0
COMMENT     5908 0 6003 0 6030 0 6369 0 6697 0 6903 0 6906 0 6971 0 7114 0
COMMENT     7269 0 0 "")
COMMENT     #102=(CRSite (CStringList) "BtsI" "gcagtg" 9 7 7 2231 1 2694 0 4290
            0
COMMENT     4302 1 4515 1 6002 0 6022 1 0 "")
COMMENT     #103=(CRSite (CStringList) "Cac8I" "gcnngc" 4 0 53 7 0 17 0 21 0 25
            0 94
COMMENT     0 98 0 102 0 151 0 331 0 1240 0 1329 0 1420 0 1682 0 1938 0 1942 0
COMMENT     2070 0 2074 0 2083 0 2112 0 2394 0 2400 0 2604 0 2637 0 2685 0
COMMENT     2699 0 3009 0 3016 0 3243 0 3273 0 3298 0 3302 0 3767 0 3776 0
COMMENT     3859 0 3948 0 3955 0 4252 0 4375 0 4616 0 4620 0 4624 0 4693 0
COMMENT     4697 0 4701 0 4711 0 4862 0 4876 0 4919 0 5295 0 6308 0 6699 0
COMMENT     7259 0 7296 0 0 "")
COMMENT     #104=(CRSite (CStringList) "CdiI" "catcg" 5 5 18 1078 1 1577 0 1784
            1
COMMENT     1805 0 2051 0 2249 0 2588 1 2852 0 2867 0 2996 0 3047 0 3320 0
COMMENT     3761 0 3841 0 4032 0 5035 0 5768 0 6169 1 0 "")
COMMENT     #105=(CRSite (CStringList) "ChaI" "gatc" 5 0 26 1085 0 1468 0 1754 0
COMMENT     1866 0 2207 0 2435 0 2471 0 2984 0 3132 0 3170 0 4007 0 4057 0
COMMENT     4471 0 5742 0 5778 0 5795 0 6053 0 6099 0 6117 0 6458 0 6563 0
COMMENT     6575 0 6653 0 6661 0 6672 0 6747 0 0 "")
COMMENT     #106=(CRSite (CStringList) "CjeI" "ccannnnnngt" 27 21 17 1004 0 1873
            0
COMMENT     2199 1 2256 0 2279 0 3497 1 3628 1 3662 1 3719 0 4463 1 4990 1
COMMENT     5489 1 6648 0 6712 1 6748 0 6826 0 7267 1 0 "")
COMMENT     #107=(CRSite (CStringList) "CjePI" "ccannnnnnntc" 27 21 19 98 1 471
            0
COMMENT     550 1 800 0 1073 1 2199 1 2372 1 3603 1 3719 0 3896 0 4110 0 4259
COMMENT     1 4626 0 5489 1 6056 0 6528 0 6648 0 6761 1 6826 0 0 "")
COMMENT     #108=(CRSite (CStringList) "ClaI" "atcgat" 3 0 2 3436 0 4031 0 0 "")
COMMENT     #109=(CRSite (CStringList) "Csp6I" "gtac" 2 0 13 337 0 411 0 676 0
            1131
COMMENT     0 1459 0 1474 0 1859 0 2450 0 2909 0 3191 0 4790 0 5263 0 5939 0 0
COMMENT     "")
COMMENT     #110=(CRSite (CStringList) "CviAII" "catg" 2 0 29 188 0 317 0 330 0
            545
COMMENT     0 1302 0 1487 0 1730 0 1835 0 2147 0 2714 0 2744 0 2939 0 3134 0
COMMENT     3179 0 3272 0 3323 0 3332 0 3543 0 4374 0 4378 0 5393 0 5477 0
COMMENT     5582 0 5975 0 6011 0 6089 0 6099 0 6590 0 7310 0 0 "")
COMMENT     #111=(CRSite (CStringList) "CviJI" "rgcy" 3 0 164 12 0 37 0 51 0 82
            0
COMMENT     118 0 146 0 168 0 238 0 281 0 433 0 449 0 525 0 576 0 588 0 600 0
COMMENT     719 0 736 0 765 0 849 0 875 0 985 0 1044 0 1170 0 1203 0 1327 0
COMMENT     1336 0 1346 0 1367 0 1374 0 1387 0 1429 0 1448 0 1540 0 1559 0
COMMENT     1572 0 1630 0 1654 0 1684 0 1707 0 1738 0 1758 0 1771 0 1792 0
COMMENT     1807 0 1877 0 1884 0 1944 0 1973 0 2002 0 2008 0 2055 0 2068 0
COMMENT     2072 0 2076 0 2081 0 2085 0 2110 0 2178 0 2194 0 2200 0 2229 0
COMMENT     2253 0 2269 0 2280 0 2309 0 2318 0 2330 0 2360 0 2366 0 2378 0
COMMENT     2418 0 2501 0 2534 0 2554 0 2606 0 2639 0 2654 0 2677 0 2683 0
COMMENT     2755 0 2855 0 2903 0 2923 0 2943 0 3014 0 3055 0 3088 0 3188 0
COMMENT     3206 0 3231 0 3245 0 3257 0 3280 0 3288 0 3349 0 3358 0 3381 0
COMMENT     3431 0 3564 0 3623 0 3707 0 3792 0 3797 0 3854 0 3915 0 3946 0
COMMENT     3957 0 3965 0 4017 0 4100 0 4131 0 4250 0 4275 0 4300 0 4348 0
COMMENT     4387 0 4392 0 4436 0 4441 0 4483 0 4572 0 4600 0 4636 0 4667 0
COMMENT     4681 0 4706 0 4921 0 4935 0 4949 0 5030 0 5134 0 5172 0 5192 0
COMMENT     5293 0 5297 0 5337 0 5370 0 5389 0 5443 0 6030 0 6068 0 6131 0
COMMENT     6141 0 6231 0 6297 0 6306 0 6310 0 6336 0 6377 0 6389 0 6752 0
COMMENT     6781 0 6824 0 6835 0 6900 0 6979 0 7004 0 7009 0 7055 0 7145 0
COMMENT     7243 0 7269 0 7287 0 7298 0 0 "")
COMMENT     #112=(CRSite (CStringList) "DdeI" "ctnag" 2 0 31 32 0 84 0 170 0 243
            0
COMMENT     294 0 590 0 609 0 691 0 864 0 1095 0 1127 0 1360 0 1405 0 1734 0
COMMENT     1878 0 1974 0 2379 0 3084 0 3102 0 3991 0 4344 0 4388 0 4461 0
COMMENT     4631 0 4683 0 5259 0 5494 0 5920 0 6460 0 6626 0 7035 0 0 "")
COMMENT     #113=(CRSite (CStringList) "DpnI" "gatc" 3 0 26 1083 0 1466 0 1752 0
COMMENT     1864 0 2205 0 2433 0 2469 0 2982 0 3130 0 3168 0 4005 0 4055 0
COMMENT     4469 0 5740 0 5776 0 5793 0 6051 0 6097 0 6115 0 6456 0 6561 0
COMMENT     6573 0 6651 0 6659 0 6670 0 6745 0 0 "")
COMMENT     #114=(CRSite (CStringList) "DraI" "tttaaa" 4 0 4 1227 0 5843 0 6535
            0
COMMENT     6554 0 0 "")
COMMENT     #115=(CRSite (CStringList) "DraIII" "cacnnngtg" 7 0 2 2237 0 5025 0
            0 "")
COMMENT     #116=(CRSite (CStringList) "DrdI" "gacnnnnnngtc" 8 0 3 5069 0 5338 0
COMMENT     7207 0 0 "")
COMMENT     #117=(CRSite (CStringList) "EaeI" "yggccr" 2 0 14 116 0 144 0 1570 0
COMMENT     1756 0 1942 0 2053 0 2251 0 2416 0 2552 0 2941 0 4434 0 4570 0
COMMENT     4598 0 6028 0 0 "")
COMMENT     #118=(CRSite (CStringList) "EagI" "cggccg" 2 0 3 144 0 2416 0 4570 0
            0
COMMENT     "")
COMMENT     #119=(CRSite (CStringList) "EarI" "ctcttc" 8 11 5 389 1 912 0 1067 1
COMMENT     3973 0 5622 1 0 "")
COMMENT     #120=(CRSite (CStringList) "EciI" "ggcgga" 18 16 8 2729 1 2973 1
            3086 1
COMMENT     3765 0 4303 1 6279 0 7107 0 7253 0 0 "")
COMMENT     #121=(CRSite (CStringList) "Eco57MI" "ctgrag" 23 21 17 463 1 893 1
            2142
COMMENT     0 2343 0 2382 0 2634 0 2877 0 2925 0 3165 0 3232 1 3279 0 3397 0
COMMENT     4101 1 4297 0 5755 0 6352 0 6767 1 0 "")
COMMENT     #122=(CRSite (CStringList) "EcoHI" "ccsgg" 1 0 22 40 0 41 0 51 0 52
            0 77
COMMENT     0 1263 0 1468 0 1469 0 2280 0 2508 0 3162 0 3714 0 4636 0 4661 0
COMMENT     4662 0 4672 0 4673 0 5347 0 5382 0 5883 0 6234 0 6930 0 0 "")
COMMENT     #123=(CRSite (CStringList) "EcoICRI" "gagctc" 4 0 0 0 "")
COMMENT     #124=(CRSite (CStringList) "EcoNI" "cctnnnnnagg" 6 0 1 556 0 0 "")
COMMENT     #125=(CRSite (CStringList) "EcoO109I" "rggnccy" 3 0 12 598 0 599 0
            1042
COMMENT     0 1043 0 1307 0 1652 0 1653 0 1791 0 1882 0 1883 0 4248 0 5441 0 0
COMMENT     "") #126=(CRSite (CStringList) "EcoRI" "gaattc" 2 0 1 3417 0 0 "")
COMMENT     #127=(CRSite (CStringList) "EcoRV" "gatatc" 4 0 1 3425 0 0 "")
COMMENT     #128=(CRSite (CStringList) "EsaBC3I" "tcga" 3 0 15 2207 0 2471 0
            2531 0
COMMENT     2825 0 2852 0 2867 0 2996 0 3320 0 3422 0 3437 0 4032 0 4049 0
COMMENT     4988 0 5768 0 7212 0 0 "")
COMMENT     #129=(CRSite (CStringList) "FalI" "aagnnnnnctt" 25 0 1 2990 0 0 "")
COMMENT     #130=(CRSite (CStringList) "FatI" "catg" 1 0 29 187 0 316 0 329 0
            544 0
COMMENT     1301 0 1486 0 1729 0 1834 0 2146 0 2713 0 2743 0 2938 0 3133 0
COMMENT     3178 0 3271 0 3322 0 3331 0 3542 0 4373 0 4377 0 5392 0 5476 0
COMMENT     5581 0 5974 0 6010 0 6088 0 6098 0 6589 0 7309 0 0 "")
COMMENT     #131=(CRSite (CStringList) "FauI" "cccgc" 10 12 14 433 0 2706 0 2814
            0
COMMENT     3241 0 3305 0 3783 0 3879 1 3948 0 4033 0 4247 1 4814 1 4883 0
COMMENT     5314 0 5324 0 0 "")
COMMENT     #132=(CRSite (CStringList) "FmuI" "ggncc" 5 0 43 551 0 601 0 602 0
            960 0
COMMENT     1045 0 1046 0 1156 0 1171 0 1172 0 1310 0 1431 0 1655 0 1656 0
COMMENT     1709 0 1772 0 1793 0 1794 0 1885 0 1886 0 2078 0 2087 0 2179 0
COMMENT     2231 0 2282 0 2465 0 2656 0 3057 0 3140 0 3233 0 3290 0 3625 0
COMMENT     3917 0 3932 0 4018 0 4102 0 4251 0 4565 0 5031 0 5444 0 6060 0
COMMENT     6282 0 6299 0 6378 0 0 "")
COMMENT     #133=(CRSite (CStringList) "Fnu4HI" "gcngc" 3 0 51 10 0 13 0 38 0
            144 0
COMMENT     147 0 606 0 1344 0 1446 0 2319 0 2328 0 2384 0 2416 0 2419 0 2640
COMMENT     0 2721 0 3005 0 3012 0 3063 0 3066 0 3160 0 3269 0 3523 0 3763 0
COMMENT     3779 0 3855 0 3944 0 3951 0 3963 0 4018 0 4044 0 4570 0 4573 0
COMMENT     4679 0 4704 0 4707 0 4805 0 4819 0 4841 0 5281 0 5390 0 5677 0
COMMENT     5906 0 6001 0 6028 0 6367 0 6695 0 6901 0 6904 0 6969 0 7112 0
COMMENT     7267 0 0 "")
COMMENT     #134=(CRSite (CStringList) "FokI" "ggatg" 15 19 17 574 0 926 1 947 1
COMMENT     1011 1 1094 1 1326 0 1908 1 2358 0 2439 1 2508 1 2874 1 3195 1
COMMENT     4053 1 5339 1 5982 0 6269 0 6450 0 0 "")
COMMENT     #135=(CRSite (CStringList) "FseI" "ggccggcc" 7 0 0 0 "")
COMMENT     #136=(CRSite (CStringList) "FspAI" "rtgcgcay" 5 0 0 0 "")
COMMENT     #137=(CRSite (CStringList) "FspI" "tgcgca" 4 0 1 6198 0 0 "")
COMMENT     #138=(CRSite (CStringList) "GdiII" "cggccr" 2 6 11 144 0 144 1 1756
            1
COMMENT     1942 1 2416 0 2416 1 2552 0 2941 1 4570 0 4570 1 6028 0 0 "")
COMMENT     #139=(CRSite (CStringList) "HaeI" "wggccw" 4 0 14 118 0 168 0 588 0
            765
COMMENT     0 1203 0 1572 0 2055 0 2253 0 4436 0 4483 0 4600 0 6835 0 7287 0
COMMENT     7298 0 0 "")
COMMENT     #140=(CRSite (CStringList) "HaeII" "rgcgcy" 6 0 10 1582 0 1909 0
            1987 0
COMMENT     2101 0 2399 0 4044 0 4722 0 4867 0 4875 0 7069 0 0 "")
COMMENT     #141=(CRSite (CStringList) "HaeIII" "ggcc" 3 0 58 37 0 82 0 118 0
            146 0
COMMENT     168 0 588 0 600 0 765 0 1044 0 1170 0 1203 0 1429 0 1572 0 1654 0
COMMENT     1707 0 1758 0 1771 0 1792 0 1884 0 1944 0 2055 0 2076 0 2085 0
COMMENT     2178 0 2229 0 2253 0 2280 0 2418 0 2554 0 2654 0 2683 0 2943 0
COMMENT     3055 0 3231 0 3288 0 3623 0 3915 0 3946 0 3965 0 4017 0 4100 0
COMMENT     4250 0 4436 0 4483 0 4572 0 4600 0 4636 0 4681 0 5030 0 5172 0
COMMENT     5443 0 6030 0 6297 0 6377 0 6835 0 7269 0 7287 0 7298 0 0 "")
COMMENT     #142=(CRSite (CStringList) "HaeIV" "gaynnnnnrtc" 26 0 5 90 0 322 0
            4193
COMMENT     0 4667 0 6440 0 0 "")
COMMENT     #143=(CRSite (CStringList) "HgaI" "gacgc" 11 16 9 46 1 3302 1 3675 0
COMMENT     3963 1 4667 0 5331 0 5889 0 6619 1 7197 1 0 "")
COMMENT     #144=(CRSite (CStringList) "HhaI" "gcgc" 4 0 36 17 0 19 0 102 0 104
            0
COMMENT     1581 0 1908 0 1986 0 2100 0 2398 0 2770 0 2811 0 3127 0 3886 0
COMMENT     4043 0 4616 0 4618 0 4701 0 4703 0 4721 0 4796 0 4809 0 4818 0
COMMENT     4840 0 4866 0 4874 0 5327 0 5430 0 5530 0 5862 0 6199 0 6292 0
COMMENT     6685 0 6794 0 6968 0 7068 0 7135 0 0 "")
COMMENT     #145=(CRSite (CStringList) "Hin4I" "gaynnnnnvtc" 25 20 16 57 1 89 0
            289
COMMENT     1 321 0 523 1 753 1 1066 1 1343 0 3808 0 4160 1 4192 0 4634 1 4666
COMMENT     0 6333 1 6407 1 6439 0 0 "")
COMMENT     #146=(CRSite (CStringList) "HincII" "gtyrac" 4 0 1 772 0 0 "")
COMMENT     #147=(CRSite (CStringList) "HindIII" "aagctt" 2 0 1 3429 0 0 "")
COMMENT     #148=(CRSite (CStringList) "HinfI" "gantc" 2 0 14 397 0 442 0 644 0
            1635
COMMENT     0 2156 0 3388 0 3878 0 3998 0 4333 0 4365 0 5070 0 5092 0 6422 0
COMMENT     6939 0 0 "")
COMMENT     #149=(CRSite (CStringList) "HinP1I" "gcgc" 2 0 36 15 0 17 0 100 0
            102 0
COMMENT     1579 0 1906 0 1984 0 2098 0 2396 0 2768 0 2809 0 3125 0 3884 0
COMMENT     4041 0 4614 0 4616 0 4699 0 4701 0 4719 0 4794 0 4807 0 4816 0
COMMENT     4838 0 4864 0 4872 0 5325 0 5428 0 5528 0 5860 0 6197 0 6290 0
COMMENT     6683 0 6792 0 6966 0 7066 0 7133 0 0 "")
COMMENT     #150=(CRSite (CStringList) "HpaI" "gttaac" 4 0 0 0 "")
COMMENT     #151=(CRSite (CStringList) "HpaII" "ccgg" 2 0 32 42 0 53 0 79 0 1264
            0
COMMENT     1388 0 1462 0 1470 0 1477 0 1681 0 2069 0 2282 0 2509 0 2572 0
COMMENT     2632 0 3163 0 3715 0 3954 0 4637 0 4663 0 4674 0 4918 0 5349 0
COMMENT     5383 0 5884 0 6126 0 6236 0 6303 0 6337 0 6741 0 6931 0 6957 0
COMMENT     7104 0 0 "")
COMMENT     #152=(CRSite (CStringList) "HphI" "ggtga" 14 13 22 448 1 451 0 627 0
            640
COMMENT     0 1128 1 1604 1 2426 1 2495 0 2498 1 2828 0 2852 0 2981 0 4417 1
COMMENT     4477 0 5022 0 5401 1 5410 1 5694 1 5729 0 5935 1 6351 0 6578 0 0
COMMENT     "")
COMMENT     #153=(CRSite (CStringList) "Hpy188I" "tcnga" 4 0 23 204 0 269 0 278
            0
COMMENT     297 0 912 0 1290 0 1363 0 2289 0 3994 0 4003 0 4168 0 4539 0 4965
COMMENT     0 5276 0 5401 0 5923 0 6043 0 6054 0 6500 0 6635 0 6769 0 7122 0
COMMENT     7200 0 0 "")
COMMENT     #154=(CRSite (CStringList) "Hpy188III" "tcnnga" 3 0 27 211 0 592 0
            1330
COMMENT     0 1407 0 1451 0 1548 0 1689 0 1925 0 2039 0 2354 0 2663 0 2978 0
COMMENT     3152 0 3249 0 3450 0 4049 0 4352 0 5447 0 5477 0 5582 0 6331 0
COMMENT     6590 0 6664 0 6747 0 6845 0 6943 0 7077 0 0 "")
COMMENT     #155=(CRSite (CStringList) "Hpy8I" "gtnnac" 4 0 22 357 0 456 0 772 0
            860
COMMENT     0 1092 0 1156 0 1859 0 2137 0 2506 0 2549 0 2843 0 2972 0 3652 0
COMMENT     4512 0 5019 0 5074 0 5091 0 5239 0 5254 0 5751 0 6509 0 6997 0 0
COMMENT     "")
COMMENT     #156=(CRSite (CStringList) "Hpy99I" "cgwcg" 6 0 10 62 0 2211 0 2343
            0
COMMENT     2547 0 2793 0 3054 0 4661 0 6156 0 6419 0 7213 0 0 "")
COMMENT     #157=(CRSite (CStringList) "HpyAV" "ccttc" 12 11 25 343 1 821 1 826
            1
COMMENT     1123 0 1317 1 1805 0 2150 0 2681 0 2745 1 2852 1 3905 0 3919 0
COMMENT     3942 0 3946 0 3993 0 4189 0 4534 0 4544 0 4906 0 5697 0 6056 1
COMMENT     6309 0 6764 1 6822 0 7074 1 0 "")
COMMENT     #158=(CRSite (CStringList) "HpyCH4I" "catg" 4 0 29 190 0 319 0 332 0
            547
COMMENT     0 1304 0 1489 0 1732 0 1837 0 2149 0 2716 0 2746 0 2941 0 3136 0
COMMENT     3181 0 3274 0 3325 0 3334 0 3545 0 4376 0 4380 0 5395 0 5479 0
COMMENT     5584 0 5977 0 6013 0 6091 0 6101 0 6592 0 7312 0 0 "")
COMMENT     #159=(CRSite (CStringList) "HpyCH4III" "acngt" 4 0 11 1178 0 1351 0
            2410
COMMENT     0 3656 0 5048 0 5378 0 5413 0 5981 0 6496 0 6809 0 7279 0 0 "")
COMMENT     #160=(CRSite (CStringList) "HpyCH4IV" "acgt" 2 0 21 452 0 1522 0
            2116 0
COMMENT     2479 0 2545 0 2758 0 2929 0 3638 0 3891 0 3904 0 4556 0 4773 0
COMMENT     4911 0 5021 0 5064 0 5076 0 5235 0 5499 0 5819 0 6192 0 6608 0 0
COMMENT     "")
COMMENT     #161=(CRSite (CStringList) "HpyCH4V" "tgca" 3 0 25 5 0 231 0 333 0
            711 0
COMMENT     1184 0 1402 0 2114 0 2626 0 2687 0 3011 0 3652 0 4155 0 4283 0
COMMENT     4307 0 4377 0 4713 0 5254 0 5392 0 5751 0 5995 0 6083 0 6276 0
COMMENT     6366 0 6701 0 6997 0 0 "")
COMMENT     #162=(CRSite (CStringList) "HpyF10VI" "gcnnnnnnngc" 9 0 49 44 0 327
            0
COMMENT     697 0 734 0 1334 0 1489 0 1579 0 1745 0 1790 0 1875 0 2079 0 2083
COMMENT     0 2112 0 2192 0 2316 0 2325 0 2328 0 2390 0 2573 0 2633 0 2646 0
COMMENT     2690 0 2699 0 3195 0 3204 0 3243 0 3278 0 3311 0 3338 0 3347 0
COMMENT     3356 0 3650 0 3772 0 3776 0 3868 0 3960 0 3972 0 4314 0 4567 0
COMMENT     4679 0 4726 0 4814 0 4816 0 4858 0 4885 0 4915 0 6304 0 6692 0
COMMENT     7264 0 0 "")
COMMENT     #163=(CRSite (CStringList) "KasI" "ggcgcc" 2 0 4 1578 0 1983 0 2097
            0
COMMENT     4718 0 0 "")
COMMENT     #164=(CRSite (CStringList) "KpnI" "ggtacc" 6 0 2 1462 0 1477 0 0 "")
COMMENT     #165=(CRSite (CStringList) "LpnI" "rgcgcy" 4 0 10 1580 0 1907 0 1985
            0
COMMENT     2099 0 2397 0 4042 0 4720 0 4865 0 4873 0 7067 0 0 "")
COMMENT     #166=(CRSite (CStringList) "MaeIII" "gtnac" 1 0 23 174 0 246 0 260 0
            615
COMMENT     0 932 0 987 0 1259 0 2262 0 2663 0 3152 0 4073 0 4549 0 4832 0
COMMENT     4844 0 5372 0 5760 0 5948 0 6101 0 6159 0 6490 0 6773 0 6889 0
COMMENT     6952 0 0 "")
COMMENT     #167=(CRSite (CStringList) "MboI" "gatc" 1 0 26 1081 0 1464 0 1750 0
COMMENT     1862 0 2203 0 2431 0 2467 0 2980 0 3128 0 3166 0 4003 0 4053 0
COMMENT     4467 0 5738 0 5774 0 5791 0 6049 0 6095 0 6113 0 6454 0 6559 0
COMMENT     6571 0 6649 0 6657 0 6668 0 6743 0 0 "")
COMMENT     #168=(CRSite (CStringList) "MboII" "gaaga" 14 13 22 188 1 191 1 406
            0
COMMENT     533 1 673 1 899 1 1084 0 2015 1 2723 1 2768 1 2771 1 2966 0 3383 1
COMMENT     3960 1 3969 1 4246 0 4883 1 5639 0 5748 0 5826 0 6581 0 6652 1 0
COMMENT     "") #169=(CRSite (CStringList) "MfeI" "caattg" 2 0 0 0 "")
COMMENT     #170=(CRSite (CStringList) "MluI" "acgcgt" 2 0 1 151 0 0 "")
COMMENT     #171=(CRSite (CStringList) "MlyI" "gagtc" 11 11 9 406 0 451 0 653 0
            1644
COMMENT     0 4007 0 5079 0 5086 1 6431 0 6933 1 0 "")
COMMENT     #172=(CRSite (CStringList) "MmeI" "tccrac" 27 25 7 1033 1 1143 0
            3981 1
COMMENT     4473 0 5047 1 6916 1 7100 1 0 "")
COMMENT     #173=(CRSite (CStringList) "MnlI" "cctc" 12 11 75 27 1 93 0 102 1
            252 0
COMMENT     469 0 483 0 552 1 562 0 578 1 588 1 599 0 755 1 783 1 906 1 1014 0
COMMENT     1049 1 1058 1 1136 0 1207 1 1247 1 1284 1 1326 1 1679 0 1685 1
COMMENT     1873 1 1952 1 1969 1 2184 1 2216 1 2297 1 2336 1 2368 1 2435 1
COMMENT     2489 1 2570 1 2576 1 2670 0 2807 1 2819 1 2870 1 2990 1 3222 0
COMMENT     3245 1 3256 0 3301 0 3302 1 3401 1 3457 0 3587 0 3605 1 3744 0
COMMENT     3927 0 3976 0 4000 0 4031 0 4090 0 4101 0 4194 1 4327 0 4353 0
COMMENT     4359 0 4494 0 4617 0 4626 1 4692 0 4995 0 5395 1 5454 0 6048 1
COMMENT     6254 1 6401 0 6482 0 6882 0 7132 1 7206 0 0 "")
COMMENT     #174=(CRSite (CStringList) "MscI" "tggcca" 4 0 6 118 0 1572 0 2055 0
COMMENT     2253 0 4436 0 4600 0 0 "")
COMMENT     #175=(CRSite (CStringList) "MseI" "ttaa" 2 0 25 157 0 309 0 1018 0
            1036
COMMENT     0 1226 0 3487 0 3528 0 4148 0 4812 0 5083 0 5181 0 5198 0 5209 0
COMMENT     5221 0 5232 0 5289 0 5470 0 5842 0 6207 0 6246 0 6481 0 6534 0
COMMENT     6548 0 6553 0 6605 0 0 "")
COMMENT     #176=(CRSite (CStringList) "MslI" "caynnnnrtg" 6 0 13 186 0 1926 0
            2478
COMMENT     0 2511 0 2661 0 2838 0 2967 0 3321 0 4071 0 4118 0 5650 0 6009 0
COMMENT     6168 0 0 "")
COMMENT     #177=(CRSite (CStringList) "MspA1I" "cmgckg" 4 0 14 12 0 875 0 1877
            0
COMMENT     2081 0 2330 0 3358 0 3778 0 3927 0 3943 0 4706 0 5319 0 5785 0
COMMENT     6726 0 6971 0 0 "")
COMMENT     #178=(CRSite (CStringList) "MwoI" "gcnnnnnnngc" 8 0 49 43 0 326 0
            696 0
COMMENT     733 0 1333 0 1488 0 1578 0 1744 0 1789 0 1874 0 2078 0 2082 0 2111
COMMENT     0 2191 0 2315 0 2324 0 2327 0 2389 0 2572 0 2632 0 2645 0 2689 0
COMMENT     2698 0 3194 0 3203 0 3242 0 3277 0 3310 0 3337 0 3346 0 3355 0
COMMENT     3649 0 3771 0 3775 0 3867 0 3959 0 3971 0 4313 0 4566 0 4678 0
COMMENT     4725 0 4813 0 4815 0 4857 0 4884 0 4914 0 6303 0 6691 0 7263 0 0
COMMENT     "")
COMMENT     #179=(CRSite (CStringList) "NaeI" "gccggc" 4 0 4 1682 0 2070 0 3955
            0
COMMENT     4919 0 0 "")
COMMENT     #180=(CRSite (CStringList) "NarI" "ggcgcc" 3 0 4 1579 0 1984 0 2098
            0
COMMENT     4719 0 0 "")
COMMENT     #181=(CRSite (CStringList) "NciI" "ccsgg" 3 0 22 42 0 43 0 53 0 54 0
            79
COMMENT     0 1265 0 1470 0 1471 0 2282 0 2510 0 3164 0 3716 0 4638 0 4663 0
COMMENT     4664 0 4674 0 4675 0 5349 0 5384 0 5885 0 6236 0 6932 0 0 "")
COMMENT     #182=(CRSite (CStringList) "NcoI" "ccatgg" 2 0 3 187 0 1301 0 1486 0
            0
COMMENT     "") #183=(CRSite (CStringList) "NdeI" "catatg" 3 0 0 0 "")
COMMENT     #184=(CRSite (CStringList) "NgoMIV" "gccggc" 2 0 4 1680 0 2068 0
            3953 0
COMMENT     4917 0 0 "")
COMMENT     #185=(CRSite (CStringList) "NheI" "gctagc" 2 0 0 0 "")
COMMENT     #186=(CRSite (CStringList) "NlaIII" "catg" 5 0 29 191 0 320 0 333 0
            548
COMMENT     0 1305 0 1490 0 1733 0 1838 0 2150 0 2717 0 2747 0 2942 0 3137 0
COMMENT     3182 0 3275 0 3326 0 3335 0 3546 0 4377 0 4381 0 5396 0 5480 0
COMMENT     5585 0 5978 0 6014 0 6092 0 6102 0 6593 0 7313 0 0 "")
COMMENT     #187=(CRSite (CStringList) "NlaIV" "ggnncc" 4 0 42 138 0 524 0 550 0
            599
COMMENT     0 600 0 976 0 1044 0 1154 0 1170 0 1308 0 1430 0 1460 0 1466 0
COMMENT     1475 0 1481 0 1505 0 1580 0 1653 0 1654 0 1792 0 1793 0 1884 0
COMMENT     1885 0 1985 0 2099 0 2518 0 3056 0 3232 0 3289 0 4269 0 4580 0
COMMENT     4720 0 4950 0 4962 0 4983 0 5534 0 6124 0 6335 0 6376 0 6470 0
COMMENT     7242 0 7281 0 0 "")
COMMENT     #188=(CRSite (CStringList) "Nli3877I" "cycgrg" 6 0 9 45 0 56 0 1473
            0
COMMENT     1652 0 4051 0 4356 0 4666 0 4677 0 5133 0 0 "")
COMMENT     #189=(CRSite (CStringList) "NotI" "gcggccgc" 3 0 3 144 0 2416 0 4570
            0 0
COMMENT     "") #190=(CRSite (CStringList) "NruI" "tcgcga" 4 0 1 1331 0 0 "")
COMMENT     #191=(CRSite (CStringList) "NsiI" "atgcat" 6 0 1 4379 0 0 "")
COMMENT     #192=(CRSite (CStringList) "NspI" "rcatgy" 6 0 8 333 0 1838 0 3275 0
COMMENT     3326 0 3335 0 4377 0 5396 0 7313 0 0 "")
COMMENT     #193=(CRSite (CStringList) "PacI" "ttaattaa" 6 0 0 0 "")
COMMENT     #194=(CRSite (CStringList) "PciI" "acatgt" 2 0 1 7309 0 0 "")
COMMENT     #195=(CRSite (CStringList) "PflMI" "ccannnnntgg" 8 0 5 322 0 971 0
            2152
COMMENT     0 2360 0 3682 0 0 "")
COMMENT     #196=(CRSite (CStringList) "PfoI" "tccngga" 2 0 4 1638 0 2761 0 3714
            0
COMMENT     5382 0 0 "")
COMMENT     #197=(CRSite (CStringList) "PleI" "gagtc" 10 11 9 405 0 450 0 652 0
            1643
COMMENT     0 4006 0 5078 0 5086 1 6430 0 6933 1 0 "")
COMMENT     #198=(CRSite (CStringList) "PmeI" "gtttaaac" 5 0 0 0 "")
COMMENT     #199=(CRSite (CStringList) "PmlI" "cacgtg" 4 0 2 2117 0 4557 0 0 "")
COMMENT     #200=(CRSite (CStringList) "PpiI" "gaacnnnnnctc" 26 21 8 309 0 2334
            1
COMMENT     2487 1 2805 1 4536 0 5061 1 5793 0 6603 1 0 "")
COMMENT     #201=(CRSite (CStringList) "Ppu10I" "atgcat" 2 0 1 4375 0 0 "")
COMMENT     #202=(CRSite (CStringList) "PpuMI" "rggwccy" 3 0 1 1307 0 0 "")
COMMENT     #203=(CRSite (CStringList) "PshAI" "gacnnnngtc" 6 0 0 0 "")
COMMENT     #204=(CRSite (CStringList) "PsiI" "ttataa" 4 0 1 5150 0 0 "")
COMMENT     #205=(CRSite (CStringList) "Psp03I" "ggwcc" 5 0 10 551 0 960 0 1156
            0
COMMENT     1310 0 2465 0 3140 0 3932 0 4565 0 6060 0 6282 0 0 "")
COMMENT     #206=(CRSite (CStringList) "PspGI" "ccwgg" 1 0 35 255 0 400 0 434 0
            527
COMMENT     0 881 0 927 0 1139 0 1164 0 1203 0 1309 0 1499 0 1624 0 1638 0
COMMENT     1702 0 1992 0 2086 0 2167 0 2275 0 2458 0 2524 0 2649 0 2761 0
COMMENT     2836 0 2890 0 3591 0 3873 0 4095 0 4101 0 4319 0 4368 0 4382 0
COMMENT     4436 0 7148 0 7161 0 7282 0 0 "")
COMMENT     #207=(CRSite (CStringList) "PspOMI" "gggccc" 2 0 6 598 0 1042 0 1168
            0
COMMENT     1652 0 1790 0 1882 0 0 "")
COMMENT     #208=(CRSite (CStringList) "PsrI" "gaacnnnnnntac" 26 21 1 315 0 0
            "")
COMMENT     #209=(CRSite (CStringList) "PssI" "rggnccy" 6 0 12 601 0 602 0 1045
            0
COMMENT     1046 0 1310 0 1655 0 1656 0 1794 0 1885 0 1886 0 4251 0 5444 0 0
COMMENT     "")
COMMENT     #210=(CRSite (CStringList) "PstI" "ctgcag" 6 0 4 7 0 1186 0 2689 0
            4715
COMMENT     0 0 "")
COMMENT     #211=(CRSite (CStringList) "PvuI" "cgatcg" 5 0 1 6052 0 0 "")
COMMENT     #212=(CRSite (CStringList) "PvuII" "cagctg" 4 0 7 12 0 875 0 1877 0
            2081
COMMENT     0 2330 0 3358 0 4706 0 0 "")
COMMENT     #213=(CRSite (CStringList) "RleAI" "cccaca" 19 16 3 1188 0 1777 1
            2163 1
COMMENT     0 "")
COMMENT     #214=(CRSite (CStringList) "RsaI" "gtac" 3 0 13 338 0 412 0 677 0
            1132 0
COMMENT     1460 0 1475 0 1860 0 2451 0 2910 0 3192 0 4791 0 5264 0 5940 0 0
COMMENT     "")
COMMENT     #215=(CRSite (CStringList) "RsrII" "cggwccg" 3 0 1 4562 0 0 "")
COMMENT     #216=(CRSite (CStringList) "SacI" "gagctc" 6 0 0 0 "")
COMMENT     #217=(CRSite (CStringList) "SacII" "ccgcgg" 5 0 1 3944 0 0 "")
COMMENT     #218=(CRSite (CStringList) "SalI" "gtcgac" 2 0 0 0 "")
COMMENT     #219=(CRSite (CStringList) "SanDI" "gggwccc" 3 0 0 0 "")
COMMENT     #220=(CRSite (CStringList) "SapI" "gctcttc" 9 12 1 1067 1 0 "")
COMMENT     #221=(CRSite (CStringList) "Sau96I" "ggncc" 2 0 43 548 0 598 0 599 0
            957
COMMENT     0 1042 0 1043 0 1153 0 1168 0 1169 0 1307 0 1428 0 1652 0 1653 0
COMMENT     1706 0 1769 0 1790 0 1791 0 1882 0 1883 0 2075 0 2084 0 2176 0
COMMENT     2228 0 2279 0 2462 0 2653 0 3054 0 3137 0 3230 0 3287 0 3622 0
COMMENT     3914 0 3929 0 4015 0 4099 0 4248 0 4562 0 5028 0 5441 0 6057 0
COMMENT     6279 0 6296 0 6375 0 0 "")
COMMENT     #222=(CRSite (CStringList) "SbfI" "cctgcagg" 7 0 2 7 0 4715 0 0 "")
COMMENT     #223=(CRSite (CStringList) "ScaI" "agtact" 4 0 1 5940 0 0 "")
COMMENT     #224=(CRSite (CStringList) "SciI" "ctcgag" 4 0 1 4049 0 0 "")
COMMENT     #225=(CRSite (CStringList) "ScrFI" "ccngg" 3 0 57 42 0 43 0 53 0 54
            0 79
COMMENT     0 257 0 402 0 436 0 529 0 883 0 929 0 1141 0 1166 0 1205 0 1265 0
COMMENT     1311 0 1470 0 1471 0 1501 0 1626 0 1640 0 1704 0 1994 0 2088 0
COMMENT     2169 0 2277 0 2282 0 2460 0 2510 0 2526 0 2651 0 2763 0 2838 0
COMMENT     2892 0 3164 0 3593 0 3716 0 3875 0 4097 0 4103 0 4321 0 4370 0
COMMENT     4384 0 4438 0 4638 0 4663 0 4664 0 4674 0 4675 0 5349 0 5384 0
COMMENT     5885 0 6236 0 6932 0 7150 0 7163 0 7284 0 0 "")
COMMENT     #226=(CRSite (CStringList) "SelI" "cgcg" 1 0 24 15 0 100 0 151 0
            1329 0
COMMENT     1892 0 2807 0 3125 0 3884 0 3941 0 3972 0 4614 0 4699 0 4792 0
COMMENT     4816 0 4836 0 5212 0 5323 0 5426 0 5428 0 5528 0 5860 0 6353 0
COMMENT     6683 0 7264 0 0 "")
COMMENT     #227=(CRSite (CStringList) "SexAI" "accwggt" 2 0 0 0 "")
COMMENT     #228=(CRSite (CStringList) "SfaNI" "gcatc" 11 15 18 1116 0 1304 1
            2056 0
COMMENT     2579 1 2857 0 2872 0 2971 0 4037 0 4075 0 4164 0 4715 1 4755 0
COMMENT     5267 1 5361 0 5720 1 5969 0 6160 1 7212 1 0 "")
COMMENT     #229=(CRSite (CStringList) "SfcI" "ctryag" 2 0 10 3 0 1047 0 1182 0
            2685
COMMENT     0 4243 0 4711 0 4799 0 6175 0 6853 0 7044 0 0 "")
COMMENT     #230=(CRSite (CStringList) "SfiI" "ggccnnnnnggcc" 9 0 1 2082 0 0 "")
COMMENT     #231=(CRSite (CStringList) "SfoI" "ggcgcc" 4 0 4 1580 0 1985 0 2099
            0
COMMENT     4720 0 0 "")
COMMENT     #232=(CRSite (CStringList) "SgrAI" "crccggyg" 3 0 0 0 "")
COMMENT     #233=(CRSite (CStringList) "SimI" "gggtc" 3 6 13 260 0 666 0 1153 0
            1964
COMMENT     1 2608 1 2803 1 3110 1 4075 1 4258 0 4988 1 6349 0 6635 1 7118 0 0
COMMENT     "")
COMMENT     #234=(CRSite (CStringList) "SmaI" "cccggg" 4 0 5 43 0 54 0 1471 0
            4664 0
COMMENT     4675 0 0 "")
COMMENT     #235=(CRSite (CStringList) "SmlI" "ctyrag" 2 0 6 952 0 4047 0 5796 0
COMMENT     6664 0 6941 0 7203 0 0 "")
COMMENT     #236=(CRSite (CStringList) "SnaBI" "tacgta" 4 0 0 0 "")
COMMENT     #237=(CRSite (CStringList) "SpeI" "actagt" 2 0 0 0 "")
COMMENT     #238=(CRSite (CStringList) "SphI" "gcatgc" 6 0 3 333 0 3275 0 4377 0
            0
COMMENT     "")
COMMENT     #239=(CRSite (CStringList) "SrfI" "gcccgggc" 5 0 4 43 0 54 0 4664 0
            4675
COMMENT     0 0 "")
COMMENT     #240=(CRSite (CStringList) "Sse232I" "cgccggcg" 3 0 0 0 "")
COMMENT     #241=(CRSite (CStringList) "Sse8647I" "aggwcct" 3 0 0 0 "")
COMMENT     #242=(CRSite (CStringList) "SspD5I" "ggtga" 14 14 22 447 1 451 0 627
            0
COMMENT     640 0 1127 1 1603 1 2425 1 2495 0 2497 1 2828 0 2852 0 2981 0 4416
COMMENT     1 4477 0 5022 0 5400 1 5409 1 5693 1 5729 0 5934 1 6351 0 6578 0 0
COMMENT     "")
COMMENT     #243=(CRSite (CStringList) "SspI" "aatatt" 4 0 3 4189 0 5230 0 5616
            0 0
COMMENT     "")
COMMENT     #244=(CRSite (CStringList) "Sth132I" "cccg" 9 13 71 34 1 45 1 48 0
            52 1
COMMENT     59 0 85 0 432 0 486 1 882 1 1035 0 1256 1 1264 1 1406 1 1462 1
COMMENT     1476 0 1641 1 2288 0 2501 1 2650 0 2705 0 2713 0 2755 0 2813 0
COMMENT     3064 0 3076 0 3155 1 3240 0 3289 0 3304 0 3563 0 3631 0 3707 1
COMMENT     3782 0 3820 1 3878 1 3947 0 4032 0 4051 1 4246 1 4359 0 4409 1
COMMENT     4629 1 4655 1 4662 0 4666 1 4669 0 4680 0 4813 1 4882 0 4934 0
COMMENT     4935 1 5122 1 5306 0 5313 0 5323 0 5325 1 5355 0 5375 1 5508 1
COMMENT     5818 0 5876 1 5879 0 6242 0 6401 0 6409 1 6646 0 6923 1 6967 1
COMMENT     6976 1 7084 0 7175 1 0 "")
COMMENT     #245=(CRSite (CStringList) "StsI" "ggatg" 16 20 17 575 0 925 1 946 1
COMMENT     1010 1 1093 1 1327 0 1907 1 2359 0 2438 1 2507 1 2873 1 3194 1
COMMENT     4052 1 5338 1 5983 0 6270 0 6451 0 0 "")
COMMENT     #246=(CRSite (CStringList) "StuI" "aggcct" 4 0 1 588 0 0 "")
COMMENT     #247=(CRSite (CStringList) "StyD4I" "ccngg" 1 0 57 40 0 41 0 51 0 52
            0
COMMENT     77 0 255 0 400 0 434 0 527 0 881 0 927 0 1139 0 1164 0 1203 0 1263
COMMENT     0 1309 0 1468 0 1469 0 1499 0 1624 0 1638 0 1702 0 1992 0 2086 0
COMMENT     2167 0 2275 0 2280 0 2458 0 2508 0 2524 0 2649 0 2761 0 2836 0
COMMENT     2890 0 3162 0 3591 0 3714 0 3873 0 4095 0 4101 0 4319 0 4368 0
COMMENT     4382 0 4436 0 4636 0 4661 0 4662 0 4672 0 4673 0 5347 0 5382 0
COMMENT     5883 0 6234 0 6930 0 7148 0 7161 0 7282 0 0 "")
COMMENT     #248=(CRSite (CStringList) "StyI" "ccwwgg" 2 0 8 187 0 321 0 1301 0
            1486
COMMENT     0 1968 0 3220 0 3849 0 4478 0 0 "")
COMMENT     #249=(CRSite (CStringList) "SwaI" "atttaaat" 5 0 0 0 "")
COMMENT     #250=(CRSite (CStringList) "TaiI" "acgt" 5 0 21 455 0 1525 0 2119 0
            2482
COMMENT     0 2548 0 2761 0 2932 0 3641 0 3894 0 3907 0 4559 0 4776 0 4914 0
COMMENT     5024 0 5067 0 5079 0 5238 0 5502 0 5822 0 6195 0 6611 0 0 "")
COMMENT     #251=(CRSite (CStringList) "TaqI" "tcga" 2 0 15 2206 0 2470 0 2530 0
COMMENT     2824 0 2851 0 2866 0 2995 0 3319 0 3421 0 3436 0 4031 0 4048 0
COMMENT     4987 0 5767 0 7211 0 0 "")
COMMENT     #252=(CRSite (CStringList) "TaqII" "gaccga" 18 16 3 4579 0 5889 1
            6074 0
COMMENT     0 "")
COMMENT     #253=(CRSite (CStringList) "TatI" "wgtacw" 2 0 6 1130 0 2449 0 2908
            0
COMMENT     3190 0 5262 0 5938 0 0 "")
COMMENT     #254=(CRSite (CStringList) "TauI" "gcsgc" 5 0 21 40 0 146 0 149 0
            2418 0
COMMENT     2421 0 3162 0 3765 0 3946 0 3965 0 4020 0 4572 0 4575 0 4681 0
COMMENT     4807 0 4821 0 5283 0 5679 0 5908 0 6030 0 7114 0 7269 0 0 "")
COMMENT     #255=(CRSite (CStringList) "TfiI" "gawtc" 2 0 5 2156 0 3388 0 3878 0
COMMENT     4333 0 4365 0 0 "")
COMMENT     #256=(CRSite (CStringList) "TseI" "gcwgc" 2 0 30 9 0 12 0 605 0 1343
            0
COMMENT     1445 0 2318 0 2327 0 2383 0 2639 0 2720 0 3004 0 3011 0 3062 0
COMMENT     3065 0 3268 0 3522 0 3778 0 3854 0 3950 0 4043 0 4703 0 4706 0
COMMENT     4840 0 5389 0 6000 0 6366 0 6694 0 6900 0 6903 0 6968 0 0 "")
COMMENT     #257=(CRSite (CStringList) "Tsp45I" "gtsac" 1 0 11 174 0 246 0 260 0
            615
COMMENT     0 2663 0 3152 0 4073 0 4844 0 5372 0 5948 0 6159 0 0 "")
COMMENT     #258=(CRSite (CStringList) "Tsp509I" "aatt" 1 0 17 311 0 781 0 843 0
COMMENT     1718 0 1814 0 3417 0 3460 0 3812 0 4145 0 4394 0 4490 0 5205 0
COMMENT     5216 0 5242 0 5988 0 6243 0 6549 0 0 "")
COMMENT     #259=(CRSite (CStringList) "TspDTI" "atgaa" 17 15 12 170 1 533 1 856
            0
COMMENT     934 0 1787 1 2609 1 2730 0 3341 1 3557 1 6151 0 6454 0 6531 1 0 "")
COMMENT     #260=(CRSite (CStringList) "TspGWI" "acgga" 17 15 8 641 1 1385 1
            1556 1
COMMENT     3321 0 3381 0 3806 1 5640 1 5982 0 0 "")
COMMENT     #261=(CRSite (CStringList) "TspRI" "castg" 8 0 26 36 0 92 0 251 0
            617 0
COMMENT     1356 0 1590 0 1771 0 2238 0 2694 0 3659 0 3683 0 3812 0 4092 0
COMMENT     4125 0 4290 0 4309 0 4522 0 4635 0 4691 0 6002 0 6029 0 6376 0
COMMENT     6481 0 6630 0 6901 0 6914 0 0 "")
COMMENT     #262=(CRSite (CStringList) "Tth111I" "gacnnngtc" 5 0 1 643 0 0 "")
COMMENT     #263=(CRSite (CStringList) "Tth111II" "caarca" 18 16 10 520 0 660 1
            1701
COMMENT     1 2073 0 2964 0 3210 0 3648 1 6686 1 6718 0 6725 1 0 "")
COMMENT     #264=(CRSite (CStringList) "UnbI" "ggncc" 1 0 43 547 0 597 0 598 0
            956 0
COMMENT     1041 0 1042 0 1152 0 1167 0 1168 0 1306 0 1427 0 1651 0 1652 0
COMMENT     1705 0 1768 0 1789 0 1790 0 1881 0 1882 0 2074 0 2083 0 2175 0
COMMENT     2227 0 2278 0 2461 0 2652 0 3053 0 3136 0 3229 0 3286 0 3621 0
COMMENT     3913 0 3928 0 4014 0 4098 0 4247 0 4561 0 5027 0 5440 0 6056 0
COMMENT     6278 0 6295 0 6374 0 0 "")
COMMENT     #265=(CRSite (CStringList) "UthSI" "cccggg" 3 0 5 42 0 53 0 1470 0
            4663
COMMENT     0 4674 0 0 "")
COMMENT     #266=(CRSite (CStringList) "VpaK11AI" "ggwcc" 1 0 10 547 0 956 0
            1152 0
COMMENT     1306 0 2461 0 3136 0 3928 0 4561 0 6056 0 6278 0 0 "")
COMMENT     #267=(CRSite (CStringList) "XbaI" "tctaga" 2 0 2 210 0 1450 0 0 "")
COMMENT     #268=(CRSite (CStringList) "XcmI" "ccannnnnnnnntgg" 9 0 1 1622 0 0
            "")
COMMENT     #269=(CRSite (CStringList) "XhoI" "ctcgag" 2 0 1 4047 0 0 "")
COMMENT     #270=(CRSite (CStringList) "XmaI" "cccggg" 2 0 5 41 0 52 0 1469 0
            4662 0
COMMENT     4673 0 0 "")
COMMENT     #271=(CRSite (CStringList) "XmnI" "gaannnnttc" 6 0 1 5821 0 0 "")
COMMENT     #272=(CRSite (CStringList) "ZraI" "gacgtc" 4 0 2 3892 0 5500 0 0
            ""))
COMMENT     (CObList
COMMENT     #273=(CFSignal (CObList) "L-ITR" 21 0 0 1 141 0 (CStringList)
COMMENT     (CStringList) 1 1 1 1 "1..141")
COMMENT     #274=(CFSignal (CObList) "hGH polyA" 25 0 0 4058 4536 0
            (CStringList)
COMMENT     (CStringList) 1 1 1 1 "3784..4262")
COMMENT     #275=(CFSignal (CObList) "R-ITR" 21 0 0 4576 4716 0 (CStringList)
COMMENT     (CStringList) 1 1 1 1 "4302..4442")
COMMENT     #276=(CFSignal (CObList) "f1 Origin" 33 0 0 4808 5114 0
            (CStringList)
COMMENT     (CStringList) 1 1 1 1 "4534..4840")
COMMENT     #277=(CFSignal (CObList) "AmpR" 21 0 0 5633 6490 0 (CStringList)
COMMENT     (CStringList) 1 1 1 1 "5359..6216")
COMMENT     #278=(CFSignal (CObList) "pUC ori" 33 0 0 6641 7308 0 (CStringList)
COMMENT     (CStringList) 1 1 1 1 "6367..7034")
COMMENT     #279=(CFSignal (CObList) "WPRE" 21 0 0 3430 4038 0 (CStringList)
COMMENT     (CStringList) 1 1 1 1 "3156..3764")
COMMENT     #280=(CFSignal (CObList) "a-CaMKII(1.3)" 21 0 0 156 1448 0
            (CStringList)
COMMENT     (CStringList) 1 1 1 1 "156..1448")
COMMENT     #281=(CFSignal (CObList) "TS" 21 0 0 2423 2482 0 (CStringList)
COMMENT     (CStringList) 1 1 1 1 "4956..5015")
COMMENT     #282=(CFSignal (CObList) "EYFP" 21 0 0 2483 3196 0 (CStringList)
COMMENT     (CStringList) 1 1 1 1 "")
COMMENT     #283=(CFSignal (CObList) "ER export" 9 0 0 3392 3412 0 (CStringList)
COMMENT     (CStringList) 1 1 1 1 "")
COMMENT     #284=(CFSignal (CObList) "ChRmine" 21 0 0 1487 2413 0 (CStringList)
COMMENT     (CStringList) 1 1 1 1 "")
COMMENT     #285=(CFSignal (CObList) "Kv2.1" 21 0 0 3197 3391 0 (CStringList)
COMMENT     (CStringList) 1 1 1 1 "")
COMMENT     #286=(CFSignal (CObList) "Stop" 21 0 0 3413 3415 0 (CStringList)
COMMENT     (CStringList) 1 1 1 1 "")) (CObList) (CObList) (CObList) (CObList)
COMMENT     (CObList) (CObList)
COMMENT     (CTextView 0
COMMENT     #287=(CGroupPar (CParagraph 0 (0 0) 1 2 0 0 180)
COMMENT     (CObjectList
COMMENT     #288=(CRefLinePar
COMMENT     (CLinePar (CParagraph 0 (0 0) 0 2 0 1 233)
COMMENT     "pAAV-CaMKIIa-ChRmine-EYFP-Kv2.1-WPRE" 2) 5 "" 0 4)
COMMENT     #289=(CFolderPar
COMMENT     (CGroupPar (CParagraph 1 (0 0) 1 1 0 0 178)
COMMENT     (CObjectList
COMMENT     #290=(CLinePar (CParagraph 0 (0 0) 1 2 1 0 180)
COMMENT     "DNA 'pAAV-CaMKIIa-ChRmine-EYFP-Kv2.1-WPRE'" 1)
COMMENT     #291=(CLinePar (CParagraph 0 (0 0) 1 2 1 0 180)
COMMENT     "Currently local object. Original author: Feng Zhang"
COMMENT     1)
COMMENT     #292=(CLinePar (CParagraph 0 (0 0) 1 2 1 0 180)
COMMENT     "Created: 06/17/16 07:28AM" 1)
COMMENT     #293=(CLinePar (CParagraph 0 (0 0) 1 2 1 0 180)
COMMENT     "Last Modified: 07/12/19 01:36PM" 1)
COMMENT     #294=(CLinePar (CParagraph 0 (0 0) 1 2 1 0 180)
COMMENT     "length: 7313 bp" 1)
COMMENT     #295=(CLinePar (CParagraph 0 (0 0) 1 2 1 0 180)
COMMENT     "storage type: Basic" 1)
COMMENT     #296=(CLinePar (CParagraph 0 (0 0) 1 2 1 0 180)
COMMENT     "form: Circular" 1))) "General Description")
COMMENT     #297=(CFolderPar
COMMENT     (CGroupPar (CParagraph 2 (0 0) 1 1 0 0 178)
COMMENT     (CObjectList
COMMENT     #298=(CLinePar (CParagraph 0 (0 0) 1 2 1 0 180)
COMMENT     "Original Source Database: GenBank" 1)
COMMENT     #299=(CLinePar (CParagraph 0 (0 0) 1 2 1 0 180)
COMMENT     "Modification Date in the Original DB: 23-JUN-2009"
COMMENT     1))) "Standard Fields")
COMMENT     #300=(CFolderPar
COMMENT     (CGroupPar (CParagraph 5 (0 0) 1 1 0 0 178)
COMMENT     (CObjectList
COMMENT     #301=(CLinePar (CParagraph 0 (0 0) 1 2 1 0 180)
COMMENT     "Feng Zhang" 1))) "Original Author")
COMMENT     #302=(CRefLinePar
COMMENT     (CLinePar (CParagraph 0 (0 0) 0 2 0 0 233) "Comments" 2) 1
COMMENT     "" 0 0)
COMMENT     #303=(CFolderPar
COMMENT     (CGroupPar (CParagraph 8 (0 0) 1 2 0 0 178) (CObjectList))
COMMENT     "Annotations")
COMMENT     #304=(CFolderPar
COMMENT     (CGroupPar (CParagraph 12 (6 0) 1 1 0 0 178)
COMMENT     (CObjectList
COMMENT     #305=(CFolderPar
COMMENT     (CGroupPar (CParagraph 9 (7 9 0) 1 1 1 0 178)
COMMENT     (CObjectList
COMMENT     #306=(CFolderPar
COMMENT     (CGroupPar
COMMENT     (CParagraph 3392 (3 #283# 0) 1 2 2 0 194)
COMMENT     (CObjectList
COMMENT     #307=(CLinePar
COMMENT     (CParagraph 0 (0 0) 1 2 3 0 180)
COMMENT     "Start: 3392 End: 3412" 1)))
COMMENT     "ER export"))) "Enhancer (1 total)")
COMMENT     #308=(CFolderPar
COMMENT     (CGroupPar (CParagraph 21 (7 21 0) 1 1 1 0 178)
COMMENT     (CObjectList
COMMENT     #309=(CFolderPar
COMMENT     (CGroupPar
COMMENT     (CParagraph 1 (3 #273# 0) 1 2 2 0 194)
COMMENT     (CObjectList
COMMENT     #310=(CLinePar
COMMENT     (CParagraph 0 (0 0) 1 2 3 0 180)
COMMENT     "Start: 1 End: 141 " 1)
COMMENT     #311=(CLinePar
COMMENT     (CParagraph 0 (0 0) 1 2 3 0 180)
COMMENT     "Original Location Description:" 1)
COMMENT     #312=(CLinePar
COMMENT     (CParagraph 0 (0 0) 1 2 3 0 180)
COMMENT     " 1..141" 1))) "L-ITR")
COMMENT     #313=(CFolderPar
COMMENT     (CGroupPar
COMMENT     (CParagraph 156 (3 #280# 0) 1 2 2 0 194)
COMMENT     (CObjectList
COMMENT     #314=(CLinePar
COMMENT     (CParagraph 0 (0 0) 1 2 3 0 180)
COMMENT     "Start: 156 End: 1448" 1)
COMMENT     #315=(CLinePar
COMMENT     (CParagraph 0 (0 0) 1 2 3 0 180)
COMMENT     "Original Location Description:" 1)
COMMENT     #316=(CLinePar
COMMENT     (CParagraph 0 (0 0) 1 2 3 0 180)
COMMENT     " 156..1448" 1))) "a-CaMKII(1.3)")
COMMENT     #317=(CFolderPar
COMMENT     (CGroupPar
COMMENT     (CParagraph 1487 (3 #284# 0) 1 2 2 0 194)
COMMENT     (CObjectList
COMMENT     #318=(CLinePar
COMMENT     (CParagraph 0 (0 0) 1 2 3 0 180)
COMMENT     "Start: 1487 End: 2413" 1)))
COMMENT     "ChRmine")
COMMENT     #319=(CFolderPar
COMMENT     (CGroupPar
COMMENT     (CParagraph 2423 (3 #281# 0) 1 2 2 0 194)
COMMENT     (CObjectList
COMMENT     #320=(CLinePar
COMMENT     (CParagraph 0 (0 0) 1 2 3 0 180)
COMMENT     "Start: 2423 End: 2482" 1)
COMMENT     #321=(CLinePar
COMMENT     (CParagraph 0 (0 0) 1 2 3 0 180)
COMMENT     "Original Location Description:" 1)
COMMENT     #322=(CLinePar
COMMENT     (CParagraph 0 (0 0) 1 2 3 0 180)
COMMENT     " 4956..5015" 1))) "TS")
COMMENT     #323=(CFolderPar
COMMENT     (CGroupPar
COMMENT     (CParagraph 2483 (3 #282# 0) 1 2 2 0 194)
COMMENT     (CObjectList
COMMENT     #324=(CLinePar
COMMENT     (CParagraph 0 (0 0) 1 2 3 0 180)
COMMENT     "Start: 2483 End: 3196" 1)))
COMMENT     "EYFP")
COMMENT     #325=(CFolderPar
COMMENT     (CGroupPar
COMMENT     (CParagraph 3197 (3 #285# 0) 1 2 2 0 194)
COMMENT     (CObjectList
COMMENT     #326=(CLinePar
COMMENT     (CParagraph 0 (0 0) 1 2 3 0 180)
COMMENT     "Start: 3197 End: 3391" 1)))
COMMENT     "Kv2.1")
COMMENT     #327=(CFolderPar
COMMENT     (CGroupPar
COMMENT     (CParagraph 3413 (3 #286# 0) 1 2 2 0 194)
COMMENT     (CObjectList
COMMENT     #328=(CLinePar
COMMENT     (CParagraph 0 (0 0) 1 2 3 0 180)
COMMENT     "Start: 3413 End: 3415" 1)))
COMMENT     "Stop")
COMMENT     #329=(CFolderPar
COMMENT     (CGroupPar
COMMENT     (CParagraph 3430 (3 #279# 0) 1 2 2 0 194)
COMMENT     (CObjectList
COMMENT     #330=(CLinePar
COMMENT     (CParagraph 0 (0 0) 1 2 3 0 180)
COMMENT     "Start: 3430 End: 4038" 1)
COMMENT     #331=(CLinePar
COMMENT     (CParagraph 0 (0 0) 1 2 3 0 180)
COMMENT     "Original Location Description:" 1)
COMMENT     #332=(CLinePar
COMMENT     (CParagraph 0 (0 0) 1 2 3 0 180)
COMMENT     " 3156..3764" 1))) "WPRE")
COMMENT     #333=(CFolderPar
COMMENT     (CGroupPar
COMMENT     (CParagraph 4576 (3 #275# 0) 1 2 2 0 194)
COMMENT     (CObjectList
COMMENT     #334=(CLinePar
COMMENT     (CParagraph 0 (0 0) 1 2 3 0 180)
COMMENT     "Start: 4576 End: 4716" 1)
COMMENT     #335=(CLinePar
COMMENT     (CParagraph 0 (0 0) 1 2 3 0 180)
COMMENT     "Original Location Description:" 1)
COMMENT     #336=(CLinePar
COMMENT     (CParagraph 0 (0 0) 1 2 3 0 180)
COMMENT     " 4302..4442" 1))) "R-ITR")
COMMENT     #337=(CFolderPar
COMMENT     (CGroupPar
COMMENT     (CParagraph 5633 (3 #277# 0) 1 2 2 0 194)
COMMENT     (CObjectList
COMMENT     #338=(CLinePar
COMMENT     (CParagraph 0 (0 0) 1 2 3 0 180)
COMMENT     "Start: 5633 End: 6490" 1)
COMMENT     #339=(CLinePar
COMMENT     (CParagraph 0 (0 0) 1 2 3 0 180)
COMMENT     "Original Location Description:" 1)
COMMENT     #340=(CLinePar
COMMENT     (CParagraph 0 (0 0) 1 2 3 0 180)
COMMENT     " 5359..6216" 1))) "AmpR")))
COMMENT     "Misc. Feature (10 total)")
COMMENT     #341=(CFolderPar
COMMENT     (CGroupPar (CParagraph 25 (7 25 0) 1 1 1 0 178)
COMMENT     (CObjectList
COMMENT     #342=(CFolderPar
COMMENT     (CGroupPar
COMMENT     (CParagraph 4058 (3 #274# 0) 1 2 2 0 194)
COMMENT     (CObjectList
COMMENT     #343=(CLinePar
COMMENT     (CParagraph 0 (0 0) 1 2 3 0 180)
COMMENT     "Start: 4058 End: 4536" 1)
COMMENT     #344=(CLinePar
COMMENT     (CParagraph 0 (0 0) 1 2 3 0 180)
COMMENT     "Original Location Description:" 1)
COMMENT     #345=(CLinePar
COMMENT     (CParagraph 0 (0 0) 1 2 3 0 180)
COMMENT     " 3784..4262" 1))) "hGH polyA")))
COMMENT     "PolyA Signal (1 total)")
COMMENT     #346=(CFolderPar
COMMENT     (CGroupPar (CParagraph 33 (7 33 0) 1 1 1 0 178)
COMMENT     (CObjectList
COMMENT     #347=(CFolderPar
COMMENT     (CGroupPar
COMMENT     (CParagraph 4808 (3 #276# 0) 1 2 2 0 194)
COMMENT     (CObjectList
COMMENT     #348=(CLinePar
COMMENT     (CParagraph 0 (0 0) 1 2 3 0 180)
COMMENT     "Start: 4808 End: 5114" 1)
COMMENT     #349=(CLinePar
COMMENT     (CParagraph 0 (0 0) 1 2 3 0 180)
COMMENT     "Original Location Description:" 1)
COMMENT     #350=(CLinePar
COMMENT     (CParagraph 0 (0 0) 1 2 3 0 180)
COMMENT     " 4534..4840" 1))) "f1 Origin")
COMMENT     #351=(CFolderPar
COMMENT     (CGroupPar
COMMENT     (CParagraph 6641 (3 #278# 0) 1 2 2 0 194)
COMMENT     (CObjectList
COMMENT     #352=(CLinePar
COMMENT     (CParagraph 0 (0 0) 1 2 3 0 180)
COMMENT     "Start: 6641 End: 7308" 1)
COMMENT     #353=(CLinePar
COMMENT     (CParagraph 0 (0 0) 1 2 3 0 180)
COMMENT     "Original Location Description:" 1)
COMMENT     #354=(CLinePar
COMMENT     (CParagraph 0 (0 0) 1 2 3 0 180)
COMMENT     " 6367..7034" 1))) "pUC ori")))
COMMENT     "Replication Origin (2 total)"))) "Feature Map")
COMMENT     #355=(CFolderPar
COMMENT     (CGroupPar (CParagraph 13 (0 0) 1 1 0 0 178)
COMMENT     (CObjectList
COMMENT     #356=(CRSFolderPar
COMMENT     (CFolderPar
COMMENT     (CGroupPar (CParagraph 0 (8 0) 1 1 1 0 178)
COMMENT     (CObjectList)) "AccI: 0 sites") 2 4 "GTMKAC"
COMMENT     "CAKMTG")
COMMENT     #357=(CRSFolderPar
COMMENT     (CFolderPar
COMMENT     (CGroupPar (CParagraph 0 (8 0) 1 1 1 0 178)
COMMENT     (CObjectList)) "AflII: 0 sites") 1 5 "CTTAAG"
COMMENT     "GAATTC")
COMMENT     #358=(CRSFolderPar
COMMENT     (CFolderPar
COMMENT     (CGroupPar (CParagraph 0 (8 0) 1 1 1 0 178)
COMMENT     (CObjectList)) "AscI: 0 sites") 2 6 "GGCGCGCC"
COMMENT     "CCGCGCGG")
COMMENT     #359=(CRSFolderPar
COMMENT     (CFolderPar
COMMENT     (CGroupPar (CParagraph 0 (8 0) 1 1 1 0 178)
COMMENT     (CObjectList)) "AsiSI: 0 sites") 5 3 "GCGATCGC"
COMMENT     "CGCTAGCG")
COMMENT     #360=(CRSFolderPar
COMMENT     (CFolderPar
COMMENT     (CGroupPar (CParagraph 0 (8 0) 1 1 1 0 178)
COMMENT     (CObjectList)) "BaeI: 0 sites") 23 18
COMMENT     "ACNNNNGTAYCNNNNNNNNNNNNN"
COMMENT     "TGNNNNCATRGNNNNNNNNNNNNN")
COMMENT     #361=(CRSFolderPar
COMMENT     (CFolderPar
COMMENT     (CGroupPar (CParagraph 0 (8 0) 1 1 1 0 178)
COMMENT     (CObjectList)) "BmgBI: 0 sites") 3 3 "CACGTC"
COMMENT     "GTGCAG")
COMMENT     #362=(CRSFolderPar
COMMENT     (CFolderPar
COMMENT     (CGroupPar (CParagraph 0 (8 0) 1 1 1 0 178)
COMMENT     (CObjectList)) "BmtI: 0 sites") 5 1 "GCTAGC"
COMMENT     "CGATCG")
COMMENT     #363=(CRSFolderPar
COMMENT     (CFolderPar
COMMENT     (CGroupPar (CParagraph 0 (8 0) 1 1 1 0 178)
COMMENT     (CObjectList)) "BsiWI: 0 sites") 1 5 "CGTACG"
COMMENT     "GCATGC")
COMMENT     #364=(CRSFolderPar
COMMENT     (CFolderPar
COMMENT     (CGroupPar (CParagraph 0 (8 0) 1 1 1 0 178)
COMMENT     (CObjectList)) "BspEI: 0 sites") 1 5 "TCCGGA"
COMMENT     "AGGCCT")
COMMENT     #365=(CRSFolderPar
COMMENT     (CFolderPar
COMMENT     (CGroupPar (CParagraph 0 (8 0) 1 1 1 0 178)
COMMENT     (CObjectList)) "BstBI: 0 sites") 2 4 "TTCGAA"
COMMENT     "AAGCTT")
COMMENT     #366=(CRSFolderPar
COMMENT     (CFolderPar
COMMENT     (CGroupPar (CParagraph 0 (8 0) 1 1 1 0 178)
COMMENT     (CObjectList)) "BstZ17I: 0 sites") 3 3 "GTATAC"
COMMENT     "CATATG")
COMMENT     #367=(CRSFolderPar
COMMENT     (CFolderPar
COMMENT     (CGroupPar (CParagraph 0 (8 0) 1 1 1 0 178)
COMMENT     (CObjectList)) "EcoICRI: 0 sites") 3 3 "GAGCTC"
COMMENT     "CTCGAG")
COMMENT     #368=(CRSFolderPar
COMMENT     (CFolderPar
COMMENT     (CGroupPar (CParagraph 0 (8 0) 1 1 1 0 178)
COMMENT     (CObjectList)) "FseI: 0 sites") 6 2 "GGCCGGCC"
COMMENT     "CCGGCCGG")
COMMENT     #369=(CRSFolderPar
COMMENT     (CFolderPar
COMMENT     (CGroupPar (CParagraph 0 (8 0) 1 1 1 0 178)
COMMENT     (CObjectList)) "FspAI: 0 sites") 4 4 "RTGCGCAY"
COMMENT     "YACGCGTR")
COMMENT     #370=(CRSFolderPar
COMMENT     (CFolderPar
COMMENT     (CGroupPar (CParagraph 0 (8 0) 1 1 1 0 178)
COMMENT     (CObjectList)) "HpaI: 0 sites") 3 3 "GTTAAC"
COMMENT     "CAATTG")
COMMENT     #371=(CRSFolderPar
COMMENT     (CFolderPar
COMMENT     (CGroupPar (CParagraph 0 (8 0) 1 1 1 0 178)
COMMENT     (CObjectList)) "MfeI: 0 sites") 1 5 "CAATTG"
COMMENT     "GTTAAC")
COMMENT     #372=(CRSFolderPar
COMMENT     (CFolderPar
COMMENT     (CGroupPar (CParagraph 0 (8 0) 1 1 1 0 178)
COMMENT     (CObjectList)) "NdeI: 0 sites") 2 4 "CATATG"
COMMENT     "GTATAC")
COMMENT     #373=(CRSFolderPar
COMMENT     (CFolderPar
COMMENT     (CGroupPar (CParagraph 0 (8 0) 1 1 1 0 178)
COMMENT     (CObjectList)) "NheI: 0 sites") 1 5 "GCTAGC"
COMMENT     "CGATCG")
COMMENT     #374=(CRSFolderPar
COMMENT     (CFolderPar
COMMENT     (CGroupPar (CParagraph 0 (8 0) 1 1 1 0 178)
COMMENT     (CObjectList)) "PacI: 0 sites") 5 3 "TTAATTAA"
COMMENT     "AATTAATT")
COMMENT     #375=(CRSFolderPar
COMMENT     (CFolderPar
COMMENT     (CGroupPar (CParagraph 0 (8 0) 1 1 1 0 178)
COMMENT     (CObjectList)) "PmeI: 0 sites") 4 4 "GTTTAAAC"
COMMENT     "CAAATTTG")
COMMENT     #376=(CRSFolderPar
COMMENT     (CFolderPar
COMMENT     (CGroupPar (CParagraph 0 (8 0) 1 1 1 0 178)
COMMENT     (CObjectList)) "PshAI: 0 sites") 5 5 "GACNNNNGTC"
COMMENT     "CTGNNNNCAG")
COMMENT     #377=(CRSFolderPar
COMMENT     (CFolderPar
COMMENT     (CGroupPar (CParagraph 0 (8 0) 1 1 1 0 178)
COMMENT     (CObjectList)) "SacI: 0 sites") 5 1 "GAGCTC"
COMMENT     "CTCGAG")
COMMENT     #378=(CRSFolderPar
COMMENT     (CFolderPar
COMMENT     (CGroupPar (CParagraph 0 (8 0) 1 1 1 0 178)
COMMENT     (CObjectList)) "SalI: 0 sites") 1 5 "GTCGAC"
COMMENT     "CAGCTG")
COMMENT     #379=(CRSFolderPar
COMMENT     (CFolderPar
COMMENT     (CGroupPar (CParagraph 0 (8 0) 1 1 1 0 178)
COMMENT     (CObjectList)) "SanDI: 0 sites") 2 5 "GGGWCCC"
COMMENT     "CCCWGGG")
COMMENT     #380=(CRSFolderPar
COMMENT     (CFolderPar
COMMENT     (CGroupPar (CParagraph 0 (8 0) 1 1 1 0 178)
COMMENT     (CObjectList)) "SexAI: 0 sites") 1 6 "ACCWGGT"
COMMENT     "TGGWCCA")
COMMENT     #381=(CRSFolderPar
COMMENT     (CFolderPar
COMMENT     (CGroupPar (CParagraph 0 (8 0) 1 1 1 0 178)
COMMENT     (CObjectList)) "SgrAI: 0 sites") 2 6 "CRCCGGYG"
COMMENT     "GYGGCCRC")
COMMENT     #382=(CRSFolderPar
COMMENT     (CFolderPar
COMMENT     (CGroupPar (CParagraph 0 (8 0) 1 1 1 0 178)
COMMENT     (CObjectList)) "SnaBI: 0 sites") 3 3 "TACGTA"
COMMENT     "ATGCAT")
COMMENT     #383=(CRSFolderPar
COMMENT     (CFolderPar
COMMENT     (CGroupPar (CParagraph 0 (8 0) 1 1 1 0 178)
COMMENT     (CObjectList)) "SpeI: 0 sites") 1 5 "ACTAGT"
COMMENT     "TGATCA")
COMMENT     #384=(CRSFolderPar
COMMENT     (CFolderPar
COMMENT     (CGroupPar (CParagraph 0 (8 0) 1 1 1 0 178)
COMMENT     (CObjectList)) "Sse232I: 0 sites") 2 6 "CGCCGGCG"
COMMENT     "GCGGCCGC")
COMMENT     #385=(CRSFolderPar
COMMENT     (CFolderPar
COMMENT     (CGroupPar (CParagraph 0 (8 0) 1 1 1 0 178)
COMMENT     (CObjectList)) "Sse8647I: 0 sites") 2 5 "AGGWCCT"
COMMENT     "TCCWGGA")
COMMENT     #386=(CRSFolderPar
COMMENT     (CFolderPar
COMMENT     (CGroupPar (CParagraph 0 (8 0) 1 1 1 0 178)
COMMENT     (CObjectList)) "SwaI: 0 sites") 4 4 "ATTTAAAT"
COMMENT     "TAAATTTA")
COMMENT     #387=(CRSFolderPar
COMMENT     (CFolderPar
COMMENT     (CGroupPar (CParagraph 1 (8 0) 1 1 1 0 178)
COMMENT     (CObjectList
COMMENT     #388=(CGroupPar
COMMENT     (CParagraph 0 (10 #0# 0) 1 2 2 0 180)
COMMENT     (CObjectList
COMMENT     #389=(CLinePar
COMMENT     (CParagraph 0 (1 #0# 1) 1 2 2 0 191)
COMMENT     " N1: 1233 (on complementary strand)"
COMMENT     1))))) "AarI: 1 site") 11 15
COMMENT     "CACCTGCNNNNNNNNN" "GTGGACGNNNNNNNNN")
COMMENT     #390=(CRSFolderPar
COMMENT     (CFolderPar
COMMENT     (CGroupPar (CParagraph 1 (8 0) 1 1 1 0 178)
COMMENT     (CObjectList)) "AfeI: 1 site") 3 3 "AGCGCT"
COMMENT     "TCGCGA")
COMMENT     #391=(CRSFolderPar
COMMENT     (CFolderPar
COMMENT     (CGroupPar (CParagraph 1 (8 0) 1 1 1 0 178)
COMMENT     (CObjectList
COMMENT     #392=(CGroupPar
COMMENT     (CParagraph 0 (10 #11# 0) 1 2 2 0 180)
COMMENT     (CObjectList
COMMENT     #393=(CLinePar
COMMENT     (CParagraph 0 (1 #11# 1) 1 2 2 0
COMMENT     191) " N1: 1476 " 1)))))
COMMENT     "AgeI: 1 site") 1 5 "ACCGGT" "TGGCCA")
COMMENT     #394=(CRSFolderPar
COMMENT     (CFolderPar
COMMENT     (CGroupPar (CParagraph 1 (8 0) 1 1 1 0 178)
COMMENT     (CObjectList
COMMENT     #395=(CGroupPar
COMMENT     (CParagraph 0 (10 #18# 0) 1 2 2 0 180)
COMMENT     (CObjectList
COMMENT     #396=(CLinePar
COMMENT     (CParagraph 0 (1 #18# 1) 1 2 2 0
COMMENT     191) " N1: 2112 " 1)))))
COMMENT     "ApaBI: 1 site") 8 3 "GCANNNNNTGC" "CGTNNNNNACG")
COMMENT     #397=(CRSFolderPar
COMMENT     (CFolderPar
COMMENT     (CGroupPar (CParagraph 1 (8 0) 1 1 1 0 178)
COMMENT     (CObjectList
COMMENT     #398=(CGroupPar
COMMENT     (CParagraph 0 (10 #23# 0) 1 2 2 0 180)
COMMENT     (CObjectList
COMMENT     #399=(CLinePar
COMMENT     (CParagraph 0 (1 #23# 1) 1 2 2 0
COMMENT     191) " N1: 6246 " 1)))))
COMMENT     "AseI: 1 site") 2 4 "ATTAAT" "TAATTA")
COMMENT     #400=(CRSFolderPar
COMMENT     (CFolderPar
COMMENT     (CGroupPar (CParagraph 1 (8 0) 1 1 1 0 178)
COMMENT     (CObjectList
COMMENT     #401=(CGroupPar
COMMENT     (CParagraph 0 (10 #27# 0) 1 2 2 0 180)
COMMENT     (CObjectList
COMMENT     #402=(CLinePar
COMMENT     (CParagraph 0 (1 #27# 1) 1 2 2 0
COMMENT     191) " N1: 1968 " 1)))))
COMMENT     "AvrII: 1 site") 1 5 "CCTAGG" "GGATCC")
COMMENT     #403=(CRSFolderPar
COMMENT     (CFolderPar
COMMENT     (CGroupPar (CParagraph 1 (8 0) 1 1 1 0 178)
COMMENT     (CObjectList
COMMENT     #404=(CGroupPar
COMMENT     (CParagraph 0 (10 #29# 0) 1 2 2 0 180)
COMMENT     (CObjectList
COMMENT     #405=(CLinePar
COMMENT     (CParagraph 0 (1 #29# 1) 1 2 2 0
COMMENT     191) " N1: 1464 " 1)))))
COMMENT     "BamHI: 1 site") 1 5 "GGATCC" "CCTAGG")
COMMENT     #406=(CRSFolderPar
COMMENT     (CFolderPar
COMMENT     (CGroupPar (CParagraph 1 (8 0) 1 1 1 0 178)
COMMENT     (CObjectList
COMMENT     #407=(CGroupPar
COMMENT     (CParagraph 0 (10 #42# 0) 1 2 2 0 180)
COMMENT     (CObjectList
COMMENT     #408=(CLinePar
COMMENT     (CParagraph 0 (1 #42# 1) 1 2 2 0
COMMENT     191) " N1: 1081 " 1)))))
COMMENT     "BclI: 1 site") 1 5 "TGATCA" "ACTAGT")
COMMENT     #409=(CRSFolderPar
COMMENT     (CFolderPar
COMMENT     (CGroupPar (CParagraph 1 (8 0) 1 1 1 0 178)
COMMENT     (CObjectList)) "BfrBI: 1 site") 3 3 "ATGCAT"
COMMENT     "TACGTA")
COMMENT     #410=(CRSFolderPar
COMMENT     (CFolderPar
COMMENT     (CGroupPar (CParagraph 1 (8 0) 1 1 1 0 178)
COMMENT     (CObjectList
COMMENT     #411=(CGroupPar
COMMENT     (CParagraph 0 (10 #46# 0) 1 2 2 0 180)
COMMENT     (CObjectList
COMMENT     #412=(CLinePar
COMMENT     (CParagraph 0 (1 #46# 1) 1 2 2 0
COMMENT     191) " N1: 4053 " 1)))))
COMMENT     "BglII: 1 site") 1 5 "AGATCT" "TCTAGA")
COMMENT     #413=(CRSFolderPar
COMMENT     (CFolderPar
COMMENT     (CGroupPar (CParagraph 1 (8 0) 1 1 1 0 178)
COMMENT     (CObjectList
COMMENT     #414=(CGroupPar
COMMENT     (CParagraph 0 (10 #75# 0) 1 2 2 0 180)
COMMENT     (CObjectList
COMMENT     #415=(CLinePar
COMMENT     (CParagraph 0 (1 #75# 1) 1 2 2 0
COMMENT     191)
COMMENT     " N1: 658 (on complementary strand)"
COMMENT     1))))) "BsmI: 1 site") 7 5
COMMENT     "GAATGCNN" "CTTACGNN")
COMMENT     #416=(CRSFolderPar
COMMENT     (CFolderPar
COMMENT     (CGroupPar (CParagraph 1 (8 0) 1 1 1 0 178)
COMMENT     (CObjectList
COMMENT     #417=(CGroupPar
COMMENT     (CParagraph 0 (10 #85# 0) 1 2 2 0 180)
COMMENT     (CObjectList
COMMENT     #418=(CLinePar
COMMENT     (CParagraph 0 (1 #85# 1) 1 2 2 0
COMMENT     191) " N1: 3190 " 1)))))
COMMENT     "BsrGI: 1 site") 1 5 "TGTACA" "ACATGT")
COMMENT     #419=(CRSFolderPar
COMMENT     (CFolderPar
COMMENT     (CGroupPar (CParagraph 1 (8 0) 1 1 1 0 178)
COMMENT     (CObjectList
COMMENT     #420=(CGroupPar
COMMENT     (CParagraph 0 (10 #89# 0) 1 2 2 0 180)
COMMENT     (CObjectList
COMMENT     #421=(CLinePar
COMMENT     (CParagraph 0 (1 #89# 1) 1 2 2 0
COMMENT     191) " N1: 2111 " 1)))))
COMMENT     "BstAPI: 1 site") 7 4 "GCANNNNNTGC" "CGTNNNNNACG")
COMMENT     #422=(CRSFolderPar
COMMENT     (CFolderPar
COMMENT     (CGroupPar (CParagraph 1 (8 0) 1 1 1 0 178)
COMMENT     (CObjectList
COMMENT     #423=(CGroupPar
COMMENT     (CParagraph 0 (10 #91# 0) 1 2 2 0 180)
COMMENT     (CObjectList
COMMENT     #424=(CLinePar
COMMENT     (CParagraph 0 (1 #91# 1) 1 2 2 0
COMMENT     191) " N1: 4549 " 1)))))
COMMENT     "BstEII: 1 site") 1 6 "GGTNACC" "CCANTGG")
COMMENT     #425=(CRSFolderPar
COMMENT     (CFolderPar
COMMENT     (CGroupPar (CParagraph 1 (8 0) 1 1 1 0 178)
COMMENT     (CObjectList
COMMENT     #426=(CGroupPar
COMMENT     (CParagraph 0 (10 #124# 0) 1 2 2 0 180)
COMMENT     (CObjectList
COMMENT     #427=(CLinePar
COMMENT     (CParagraph 0 (1 #124# 1) 1 2 2 0
COMMENT     191) " N1: 556 " 1)))))
COMMENT     "EcoNI: 1 site") 5 6 "CCTNNNNNAGG" "GGANNNNNTCC")
COMMENT     #428=(CRSFolderPar
COMMENT     (CFolderPar
COMMENT     (CGroupPar (CParagraph 1 (8 0) 1 1 1 0 178)
COMMENT     (CObjectList
COMMENT     #429=(CGroupPar
COMMENT     (CParagraph 0 (10 #126# 0) 1 2 2 0 180)
COMMENT     (CObjectList
COMMENT     #430=(CLinePar
COMMENT     (CParagraph 0 (1 #126# 1) 1 2 2 0
COMMENT     191) " N1: 3417 " 1)))))
COMMENT     "EcoRI: 1 site") 1 5 "GAATTC" "CTTAAG")
COMMENT     #431=(CRSFolderPar
COMMENT     (CFolderPar
COMMENT     (CGroupPar (CParagraph 1 (8 0) 1 1 1 0 178)
COMMENT     (CObjectList)) "EcoRV: 1 site") 3 3 "GATATC"
COMMENT     "CTATAG")
COMMENT     #432=(CRSFolderPar
COMMENT     (CFolderPar
COMMENT     (CGroupPar (CParagraph 1 (8 0) 1 1 1 0 178)
COMMENT     (CObjectList
COMMENT     #433=(CGroupPar
COMMENT     (CParagraph 0 (10 #129# 0) 1 2 2 0 180)
COMMENT     (CObjectList
COMMENT     #434=(CLinePar
COMMENT     (CParagraph 0 (1 #129# 1) 1 2 2 0
COMMENT     191) " N1: 2990 " 1)))))
COMMENT     "FalI: 1 site") 38 1
COMMENT     "NNNNNNNNNNNNNNAAGNNNNNCTTNNNNNNNNNNNNNN"
COMMENT     "NNNNNNNNNNNNNNTTCNNNNNGAANNNNNNNNNNNNNN")
COMMENT     #435=(CRSFolderPar
COMMENT     (CFolderPar
COMMENT     (CGroupPar (CParagraph 1 (8 0) 1 1 1 0 178)
COMMENT     (CObjectList)) "FspI: 1 site") 3 3 "TGCGCA"
COMMENT     "ACGCGT")
COMMENT     #436=(CRSFolderPar
COMMENT     (CFolderPar
COMMENT     (CGroupPar (CParagraph 1 (8 0) 1 1 1 0 178)
COMMENT     (CObjectList)) "HincII: 1 site") 3 3 "GTYRAC"
COMMENT     "CARYTG")
COMMENT     #437=(CRSFolderPar
COMMENT     (CFolderPar
COMMENT     (CGroupPar (CParagraph 1 (8 0) 1 1 1 0 178)
COMMENT     (CObjectList
COMMENT     #438=(CGroupPar
COMMENT     (CParagraph 0 (10 #147# 0) 1 2 2 0 180)
COMMENT     (CObjectList
COMMENT     #439=(CLinePar
COMMENT     (CParagraph 0 (1 #147# 1) 1 2 2 0
COMMENT     191) " N1: 3429 " 1)))))
COMMENT     "HindIII: 1 site") 1 5 "AAGCTT" "TTCGAA")
COMMENT     #440=(CRSFolderPar
COMMENT     (CFolderPar
COMMENT     (CGroupPar (CParagraph 1 (8 0) 1 1 1 0 178)
COMMENT     (CObjectList
COMMENT     #441=(CGroupPar
COMMENT     (CParagraph 0 (10 #170# 0) 1 2 2 0 180)
COMMENT     (CObjectList
COMMENT     #442=(CLinePar
COMMENT     (CParagraph 0 (1 #170# 1) 1 2 2 0
COMMENT     191) " N1: 151 " 1)))))
COMMENT     "MluI: 1 site") 1 5 "ACGCGT" "TGCGCA")
COMMENT     #443=(CRSFolderPar
COMMENT     (CFolderPar
COMMENT     (CGroupPar (CParagraph 1 (8 0) 1 1 1 0 178)
COMMENT     (CObjectList)) "NruI: 1 site") 3 3 "TCGCGA"
COMMENT     "AGCGCT")
COMMENT     #444=(CRSFolderPar
COMMENT     (CFolderPar
COMMENT     (CGroupPar (CParagraph 1 (8 0) 1 1 1 0 178)
COMMENT     (CObjectList
COMMENT     #445=(CGroupPar
COMMENT     (CParagraph 0 (10 #191# 0) 1 2 2 0 180)
COMMENT     (CObjectList
COMMENT     #446=(CLinePar
COMMENT     (CParagraph 0 (1 #191# 1) 1 2 2 0
COMMENT     191) " N1: 4379 " 1)))))
COMMENT     "NsiI: 1 site") 5 1 "ATGCAT" "TACGTA")
COMMENT     #447=(CRSFolderPar
COMMENT     (CFolderPar
COMMENT     (CGroupPar (CParagraph 1 (8 0) 1 1 1 0 178)
COMMENT     (CObjectList
COMMENT     #448=(CGroupPar
COMMENT     (CParagraph 0 (10 #194# 0) 1 2 2 0 180)
COMMENT     (CObjectList
COMMENT     #449=(CLinePar
COMMENT     (CParagraph 0 (1 #194# 1) 1 2 2 0
COMMENT     191) " N1: 7309 " 1)))))
COMMENT     "PciI: 1 site") 1 5 "ACATGT" "TGTACA")
COMMENT     #450=(CRSFolderPar
COMMENT     (CFolderPar
COMMENT     (CGroupPar (CParagraph 1 (8 0) 1 1 1 0 178)
COMMENT     (CObjectList
COMMENT     #451=(CGroupPar
COMMENT     (CParagraph 0 (10 #201# 0) 1 2 2 0 180)
COMMENT     (CObjectList
COMMENT     #452=(CLinePar
COMMENT     (CParagraph 0 (1 #201# 1) 1 2 2 0
COMMENT     191) " N1: 4375 " 1)))))
COMMENT     "Ppu10I: 1 site") 1 5 "ATGCAT" "TACGTA")
COMMENT     #453=(CRSFolderPar
COMMENT     (CFolderPar
COMMENT     (CGroupPar (CParagraph 1 (8 0) 1 1 1 0 178)
COMMENT     (CObjectList
COMMENT     #454=(CGroupPar
COMMENT     (CParagraph 0 (10 #202# 0) 1 2 2 0 180)
COMMENT     (CObjectList
COMMENT     #455=(CLinePar
COMMENT     (CParagraph 0 (1 #202# 1) 1 2 2 0
COMMENT     191) " N1: 1307 " 1)))))
COMMENT     "PpuMI: 1 site") 2 5 "RGGWCCY" "YCCWGGR")
COMMENT     #456=(CRSFolderPar
COMMENT     (CFolderPar
COMMENT     (CGroupPar (CParagraph 1 (8 0) 1 1 1 0 178)
COMMENT     (CObjectList)) "PsiI: 1 site") 3 3 "TTATAA"
COMMENT     "AATATT")
COMMENT     #457=(CRSFolderPar
COMMENT     (CFolderPar
COMMENT     (CGroupPar (CParagraph 1 (8 0) 1 1 1 0 178)
COMMENT     (CObjectList
COMMENT     #458=(CGroupPar
COMMENT     (CParagraph 0 (10 #208# 0) 1 2 2 0 180)
COMMENT     (CObjectList
COMMENT     #459=(CLinePar
COMMENT     (CParagraph 0 (1 #208# 1) 1 2 2 0
COMMENT     191) " N1: 315 " 1)))))
COMMENT     "PsrI: 1 site") 25 20 "GAACNNNNNNTACNNNNNNNNNNNNN"
COMMENT     "CTTGNNNNNNATGNNNNNNNNNNNNN")
COMMENT     #460=(CRSFolderPar
COMMENT     (CFolderPar
COMMENT     (CGroupPar (CParagraph 1 (8 0) 1 1 1 0 178)
COMMENT     (CObjectList
COMMENT     #461=(CGroupPar
COMMENT     (CParagraph 0 (10 #211# 0) 1 2 2 0 180)
COMMENT     (CObjectList
COMMENT     #462=(CLinePar
COMMENT     (CParagraph 0 (1 #211# 1) 1 2 2 0
COMMENT     191) " N1: 6052 " 1)))))
COMMENT     "PvuI: 1 site") 4 2 "CGATCG" "GCTAGC")
COMMENT     #463=(CRSFolderPar
COMMENT     (CFolderPar
COMMENT     (CGroupPar (CParagraph 1 (8 0) 1 1 1 0 178)
COMMENT     (CObjectList
COMMENT     #464=(CGroupPar
COMMENT     (CParagraph 0 (10 #215# 0) 1 2 2 0 180)
COMMENT     (CObjectList
COMMENT     #465=(CLinePar
COMMENT     (CParagraph 0 (1 #215# 1) 1 2 2 0
COMMENT     191) " N1: 4562 " 1)))))
COMMENT     "RsrII: 1 site") 2 5 "CGGWCCG" "GCCWGGC")
COMMENT     #466=(CRSFolderPar
COMMENT     (CFolderPar
COMMENT     (CGroupPar (CParagraph 1 (8 0) 1 1 1 0 178)
COMMENT     (CObjectList
COMMENT     #467=(CGroupPar
COMMENT     (CParagraph 0 (10 #217# 0) 1 2 2 0 180)
COMMENT     (CObjectList
COMMENT     #468=(CLinePar
COMMENT     (CParagraph 0 (1 #217# 1) 1 2 2 0
COMMENT     191) " N1: 3944 " 1)))))
COMMENT     "SacII: 1 site") 4 2 "CCGCGG" "GGCGCC")
COMMENT     #469=(CRSFolderPar
COMMENT     (CFolderPar
COMMENT     (CGroupPar (CParagraph 1 (8 0) 1 1 1 0 178)
COMMENT     (CObjectList
COMMENT     #470=(CGroupPar
COMMENT     (CParagraph 0 (10 #220# 0) 1 2 2 0 180)
COMMENT     (CObjectList
COMMENT     #471=(CLinePar
COMMENT     (CParagraph 0 (1 #220# 1) 1 2 2 0
COMMENT     191)
COMMENT     " N1: 1067 (on complementary strand)"
COMMENT     1))))) "SapI: 1 site") 8 11
COMMENT     "GCTCTTCNNNNN" "CGAGAAGNNNNN")
COMMENT     #472=(CRSFolderPar
COMMENT     (CFolderPar
COMMENT     (CGroupPar (CParagraph 1 (8 0) 1 1 1 0 178)
COMMENT     (CObjectList)) "ScaI: 1 site") 3 3 "AGTACT"
COMMENT     "TCATGA")
COMMENT     #473=(CRSFolderPar
COMMENT     (CFolderPar
COMMENT     (CGroupPar (CParagraph 1 (8 0) 1 1 1 0 178)
COMMENT     (CObjectList)) "SciI: 1 site") 3 3 "CTCGAG"
COMMENT     "GAGCTC")
COMMENT     #474=(CRSFolderPar
COMMENT     (CFolderPar
COMMENT     (CGroupPar (CParagraph 1 (8 0) 1 1 1 0 178)
COMMENT     (CObjectList
COMMENT     #475=(CGroupPar
COMMENT     (CParagraph 0 (10 #230# 0) 1 2 2 0 180)
COMMENT     (CObjectList
COMMENT     #476=(CLinePar
COMMENT     (CParagraph 0 (1 #230# 1) 1 2 2 0
COMMENT     191) " N1: 2082 " 1)))))
COMMENT     "SfiI: 1 site") 8 5 "GGCCNNNNNGGCC"
COMMENT     "CCGGNNNNNCCGG")
COMMENT     #477=(CRSFolderPar
COMMENT     (CFolderPar
COMMENT     (CGroupPar (CParagraph 1 (8 0) 1 1 1 0 178)
COMMENT     (CObjectList)) "StuI: 1 site") 3 3 "AGGCCT"
COMMENT     "TCCGGA")
COMMENT     #478=(CRSFolderPar
COMMENT     (CFolderPar
COMMENT     (CGroupPar (CParagraph 1 (8 0) 1 1 1 0 178)
COMMENT     (CObjectList
COMMENT     #479=(CGroupPar
COMMENT     (CParagraph 0 (10 #262# 0) 1 2 2 0 180)
COMMENT     (CObjectList
COMMENT     #480=(CLinePar
COMMENT     (CParagraph 0 (1 #262# 1) 1 2 2 0
COMMENT     191) " N1: 643 " 1)))))
COMMENT     "Tth111I: 1 site") 4 5 "GACNNNGTC" "CTGNNNCAG")
COMMENT     #481=(CRSFolderPar
COMMENT     (CFolderPar
COMMENT     (CGroupPar (CParagraph 1 (8 0) 1 1 1 0 178)
COMMENT     (CObjectList
COMMENT     #482=(CGroupPar
COMMENT     (CParagraph 0 (10 #268# 0) 1 2 2 0 180)
COMMENT     (CObjectList
COMMENT     #483=(CLinePar
COMMENT     (CParagraph 0 (1 #268# 1) 1 2 2 0
COMMENT     191) " N1: 1622 " 1)))))
COMMENT     "XcmI: 1 site") 8 7 "CCANNNNNNNNNTGG"
COMMENT     "GGTNNNNNNNNNACC")
COMMENT     #484=(CRSFolderPar
COMMENT     (CFolderPar
COMMENT     (CGroupPar (CParagraph 1 (8 0) 1 1 1 0 178)
COMMENT     (CObjectList
COMMENT     #485=(CGroupPar
COMMENT     (CParagraph 0 (10 #269# 0) 1 2 2 0 180)
COMMENT     (CObjectList
COMMENT     #486=(CLinePar
COMMENT     (CParagraph 0 (1 #269# 1) 1 2 2 0
COMMENT     191) " N1: 4047 " 1)))))
COMMENT     "XhoI: 1 site") 1 5 "CTCGAG" "GAGCTC")
COMMENT     #487=(CRSFolderPar
COMMENT     (CFolderPar
COMMENT     (CGroupPar (CParagraph 1 (8 0) 1 1 1 0 178)
COMMENT     (CObjectList)) "XmnI: 1 site") 5 5 "GAANNNNTTC"
COMMENT     "CTTNNNNAAG")
COMMENT     #488=(CRSFolderPar
COMMENT     (CFolderPar
COMMENT     (CGroupPar (CParagraph 2 (8 0) 1 1 1 0 178)
COMMENT     (CObjectList)) "AatII: 2 sites") 5 1 "GACGTC"
COMMENT     "CTGCAG")
COMMENT     #489=(CRSFolderPar
COMMENT     (CFolderPar
COMMENT     (CGroupPar (CParagraph 2 (8 0) 1 1 1 0 178)
COMMENT     (CObjectList)) "Acc65I: 2 sites") 1 5 "GGTACC"
COMMENT     "CCATGG")
COMMENT     #490=(CRSFolderPar
COMMENT     (CFolderPar
COMMENT     (CGroupPar (CParagraph 2 (8 0) 1 1 1 0 178)
COMMENT     (CObjectList)) "AflIII: 2 sites") 1 5 "ACRYGT"
COMMENT     "TGYRCA")
COMMENT     #491=(CRSFolderPar
COMMENT     (CFolderPar
COMMENT     (CGroupPar (CParagraph 2 (8 0) 1 1 1 0 178)
COMMENT     (CObjectList)) "AloI: 2 sites") 25 20
COMMENT     "GAACNNNNNNTCCNNNNNNNNNNNNN"
COMMENT     "CTTGNNNNNNAGGNNNNNNNNNNNNN")
COMMENT     #492=(CRSFolderPar
COMMENT     (CFolderPar
COMMENT     (CGroupPar (CParagraph 2 (8 0) 1 1 1 0 178)
COMMENT     (CObjectList)) "Bbr7I: 2 sites") 13 17
COMMENT     "GAAGACNNNNNNNNNNNN" "CTTCTGNNNNNNNNNNNN")
COMMENT     #493=(CRSFolderPar
COMMENT     (CFolderPar
COMMENT     (CGroupPar (CParagraph 2 (8 0) 1 1 1 0 178)
COMMENT     (CObjectList)) "BbsI: 2 sites") 8 12
COMMENT     "GAAGACNNNNNNN" "CTTCTGNNNNNNN")
COMMENT     #494=(CRSFolderPar
COMMENT     (CFolderPar
COMMENT     (CGroupPar (CParagraph 2 (8 0) 1 1 1 0 178)
COMMENT     (CObjectList)) "BplI: 2 sites") 38 1
COMMENT     "NNNNNNNNNNNNNNGAGNNNNNCTCNNNNNNNNNNNNNN"
COMMENT     "NNNNNNNNNNNNNNCTCNNNNNGAGNNNNNNNNNNNNNN")
COMMENT     #495=(CRSFolderPar
COMMENT     (CFolderPar
COMMENT     (CGroupPar (CParagraph 2 (8 0) 1 1 1 0 178)
COMMENT     (CObjectList)) "BsaBI: 2 sites") 5 5 "GATNNNNATC"
COMMENT     "CTANNNNTAG")
COMMENT     #496=(CRSFolderPar
COMMENT     (CFolderPar
COMMENT     (CGroupPar (CParagraph 2 (8 0) 1 1 1 0 178)
COMMENT     (CObjectList)) "Bsu36I: 2 sites") 2 5 "CCTNAGG"
COMMENT     "GGANTCC")
COMMENT     #497=(CRSFolderPar
COMMENT     (CFolderPar
COMMENT     (CGroupPar (CParagraph 2 (8 0) 1 1 1 0 178)
COMMENT     (CObjectList)) "ClaI: 2 sites") 2 4 "ATCGAT"
COMMENT     "TAGCTA")
COMMENT     #498=(CRSFolderPar
COMMENT     (CFolderPar
COMMENT     (CGroupPar (CParagraph 2 (8 0) 1 1 1 0 178)
COMMENT     (CObjectList)) "DraIII: 2 sites") 6 3 "CACNNNGTG"
COMMENT     "GTGNNNCAC")
COMMENT     #499=(CRSFolderPar
COMMENT     (CFolderPar
COMMENT     (CGroupPar (CParagraph 2 (8 0) 1 1 1 0 178)
COMMENT     (CObjectList)) "KpnI: 2 sites") 5 1 "GGTACC"
COMMENT     "CCATGG")
COMMENT     #500=(CRSFolderPar
COMMENT     (CFolderPar
COMMENT     (CGroupPar (CParagraph 2 (8 0) 1 1 1 0 178)
COMMENT     (CObjectList)) "PmlI: 2 sites") 3 3 "CACGTG"
COMMENT     "GTGCAC")
COMMENT     #501=(CRSFolderPar
COMMENT     (CFolderPar
COMMENT     (CGroupPar (CParagraph 2 (8 0) 1 1 1 0 178)
COMMENT     (CObjectList)) "SbfI: 2 sites") 6 2 "CCTGCAGG"
COMMENT     "GGACGTCC")
COMMENT     #502=(CRSFolderPar
COMMENT     (CFolderPar
COMMENT     (CGroupPar (CParagraph 2 (8 0) 1 1 1 0 178)
COMMENT     (CObjectList)) "XbaI: 2 sites") 1 5 "TCTAGA"
COMMENT     "AGATCT")
COMMENT     #503=(CRSFolderPar
COMMENT     (CFolderPar
COMMENT     (CGroupPar (CParagraph 2 (8 0) 1 1 1 0 178)
COMMENT     (CObjectList)) "ZraI: 2 sites") 3 3 "GACGTC"
COMMENT     "CTGCAG")
COMMENT     #504=(CRSFolderPar
COMMENT     (CFolderPar
COMMENT     (CGroupPar (CParagraph 3 (8 0) 1 1 1 0 178)
COMMENT     (CObjectList)) "AclI: 3 sites") 2 4 "AACGTT"
COMMENT     "TTGCAA")
COMMENT     #505=(CRSFolderPar
COMMENT     (CFolderPar
COMMENT     (CGroupPar (CParagraph 3 (8 0) 1 1 1 0 178)
COMMENT     (CObjectList)) "BbvCI: 3 sites") 2 5 "CCTCAGC"
COMMENT     "GGAGTCG")
COMMENT     #506=(CRSFolderPar
COMMENT     (CFolderPar
COMMENT     (CGroupPar (CParagraph 3 (8 0) 1 1 1 0 178)
COMMENT     (CObjectList)) "BcgI: 3 sites") 24 22
COMMENT     "CGANNNNNNTGCNNNNNNNNNNNNN"
COMMENT     "GCTNNNNNNACGNNNNNNNNNNNNN")
COMMENT     #507=(CRSFolderPar
COMMENT     (CFolderPar
COMMENT     (CGroupPar (CParagraph 3 (8 0) 1 1 1 0 178)
COMMENT     (CObjectList)) "BlpI: 3 sites") 2 5 "GCTNAGC"
COMMENT     "CGANTCG")
COMMENT     #508=(CRSFolderPar
COMMENT     (CFolderPar
COMMENT     (CGroupPar (CParagraph 3 (8 0) 1 1 1 0 178)
COMMENT     (CObjectList)) "BsaI: 3 sites") 7 11
COMMENT     "GGTCTCNNNNNN" "CCAGAGNNNNNN")
COMMENT     #509=(CRSFolderPar
COMMENT     (CFolderPar
COMMENT     (CGroupPar (CParagraph 3 (8 0) 1 1 1 0 178)
COMMENT     (CObjectList)) "BsmBI: 3 sites") 7 11
COMMENT     "CGTCTCNNNNNN" "GCAGAGNNNNNN")
COMMENT     #510=(CRSFolderPar
COMMENT     (CFolderPar
COMMENT     (CGroupPar (CParagraph 3 (8 0) 1 1 1 0 178)
COMMENT     (CObjectList)) "BspHI: 3 sites") 1 5 "TCATGA"
COMMENT     "AGTACT")
COMMENT     #511=(CRSFolderPar
COMMENT     (CFolderPar
COMMENT     (CGroupPar (CParagraph 3 (8 0) 1 1 1 0 178)
COMMENT     (CObjectList)) "BstXI: 3 sites") 8 4
COMMENT     "CCANNNNNNTGG" "GGTNNNNNNACC")
COMMENT     #512=(CRSFolderPar
COMMENT     (CFolderPar
COMMENT     (CGroupPar (CParagraph 3 (8 0) 1 1 1 0 178)
COMMENT     (CObjectList)) "DrdI: 3 sites") 7 5
COMMENT     "GACNNNNNNGTC" "CTGNNNNNNCAG")
COMMENT     #513=(CRSFolderPar
COMMENT     (CFolderPar
COMMENT     (CGroupPar (CParagraph 3 (8 0) 1 1 1 0 178)
COMMENT     (CObjectList)) "EagI: 3 sites") 1 5 "CGGCCG"
COMMENT     "GCCGGC")
COMMENT     #514=(CRSFolderPar
COMMENT     (CFolderPar
COMMENT     (CGroupPar (CParagraph 3 (8 0) 1 1 1 0 178)
COMMENT     (CObjectList)) "NcoI: 3 sites") 1 5 "CCATGG"
COMMENT     "GGTACC")
COMMENT     #515=(CRSFolderPar
COMMENT     (CFolderPar
COMMENT     (CGroupPar (CParagraph 3 (8 0) 1 1 1 0 178)
COMMENT     (CObjectList)) "NotI: 3 sites") 2 6 "GCGGCCGC"
COMMENT     "CGCCGGCG")
COMMENT     #516=(CRSFolderPar
COMMENT     (CFolderPar
COMMENT     (CGroupPar (CParagraph 3 (8 0) 1 1 1 0 178)
COMMENT     (CObjectList)) "RleAI: 3 sites") 18 15
COMMENT     "CCCACANNNNNNNNNNNNN" "GGGTGTNNNNNNNNNNNNN")
COMMENT     #517=(CRSFolderPar
COMMENT     (CFolderPar
COMMENT     (CGroupPar (CParagraph 3 (8 0) 1 1 1 0 178)
COMMENT     (CObjectList)) "SphI: 3 sites") 5 1 "GCATGC"
COMMENT     "CGTACG")
COMMENT     #518=(CRSFolderPar
COMMENT     (CFolderPar
COMMENT     (CGroupPar (CParagraph 3 (8 0) 1 1 1 0 178)
COMMENT     (CObjectList)) "SspI: 3 sites") 3 3 "AATATT"
COMMENT     "TTATAA")
COMMENT     #519=(CRSFolderPar
COMMENT     (CFolderPar
COMMENT     (CGroupPar (CParagraph 3 (8 0) 1 1 1 0 178)
COMMENT     (CObjectList)) "TaqII: 3 sites") 17 15
COMMENT     "GACCGANNNNNNNNNNNN" "CTGGCTNNNNNNNNNNNN")
COMMENT     #520=(CRSFolderPar
COMMENT     (CFolderPar
COMMENT     (CGroupPar (CParagraph 4 (8 0) 1 1 1 0 178)
COMMENT     (CObjectList)) "AhdI: 4 sites") 6 5 "GACNNNNNGTC"
COMMENT     "CTGNNNNNCAG")
COMMENT     #521=(CRSFolderPar
COMMENT     (CFolderPar
COMMENT     (CGroupPar (CParagraph 4 (8 0) 1 1 1 0 178)
COMMENT     (CObjectList)) "AleI: 4 sites") 5 5 "CACNNNNGTG"
COMMENT     "GTGNNNNCAC")
COMMENT     #522=(CRSFolderPar
COMMENT     (CFolderPar
COMMENT     (CGroupPar (CParagraph 4 (8 0) 1 1 1 0 178)
COMMENT     (CObjectList)) "AlwNI: 4 sites") 6 3 "CAGNNNCTG"
COMMENT     "GTCNNNGAC")
COMMENT     #523=(CRSFolderPar
COMMENT     (CFolderPar
COMMENT     (CGroupPar (CParagraph 4 (8 0) 1 1 1 0 178)
COMMENT     (CObjectList)) "ApaLI: 4 sites") 1 5 "GTGCAC"
COMMENT     "CACGTG")
COMMENT     #524=(CRSFolderPar
COMMENT     (CFolderPar
COMMENT     (CGroupPar (CParagraph 4 (8 0) 1 1 1 0 178)
COMMENT     (CObjectList)) "BbeI: 4 sites") 5 1 "GGCGCC"
COMMENT     "CCGCGG")
COMMENT     #525=(CRSFolderPar
COMMENT     (CFolderPar
COMMENT     (CGroupPar (CParagraph 4 (8 0) 1 1 1 0 178)
COMMENT     (CObjectList)) "BmrI: 4 sites") 11 10
COMMENT     "ACTGGGNNNNNN" "TGACCCNNNNNN")
COMMENT     #526=(CRSFolderPar
COMMENT     (CFolderPar
COMMENT     (CGroupPar (CParagraph 4 (8 0) 1 1 1 0 178)
COMMENT     (CObjectList)) "BsaAI: 4 sites") 3 3 "YACGTR"
COMMENT     "RTGCAY")
COMMENT     #527=(CRSFolderPar
COMMENT     (CFolderPar
COMMENT     (CGroupPar (CParagraph 4 (8 0) 1 1 1 0 178)
COMMENT     (CObjectList)) "BspMI: 4 sites") 10 14
COMMENT     "ACCTGCNNNNNNNNN" "TGGACGNNNNNNNNN")
COMMENT     #528=(CRSFolderPar
COMMENT     (CFolderPar
COMMENT     (CGroupPar (CParagraph 4 (8 0) 1 1 1 0 178)
COMMENT     (CObjectList)) "BsrBI: 4 sites") 3 3 "CCGCTC"
COMMENT     "GGCGAG")
COMMENT     #529=(CRSFolderPar
COMMENT     (CFolderPar
COMMENT     (CGroupPar (CParagraph 4 (8 0) 1 1 1 0 178)
COMMENT     (CObjectList)) "BsrDI: 4 sites") 8 6 "GCAATGNNN"
COMMENT     "CGTTACNNN")
COMMENT     #530=(CRSFolderPar
COMMENT     (CFolderPar
COMMENT     (CGroupPar (CParagraph 4 (8 0) 1 1 1 0 178)
COMMENT     (CObjectList)) "BssHII: 4 sites") 1 5 "GCGCGC"
COMMENT     "CGCGCG")
COMMENT     #531=(CRSFolderPar
COMMENT     (CFolderPar
COMMENT     (CGroupPar (CParagraph 4 (8 0) 1 1 1 0 178)
COMMENT     (CObjectList)) "BssSI: 4 sites") 1 5 "CACGAG"
COMMENT     "GTGCTC")
COMMENT     #532=(CRSFolderPar
COMMENT     (CFolderPar
COMMENT     (CGroupPar (CParagraph 4 (8 0) 1 1 1 0 178)
COMMENT     (CObjectList)) "DraI: 4 sites") 3 3 "TTTAAA"
COMMENT     "AAATTT")
COMMENT     #533=(CRSFolderPar
COMMENT     (CFolderPar
COMMENT     (CGroupPar (CParagraph 4 (8 0) 1 1 1 0 178)
COMMENT     (CObjectList)) "KasI: 4 sites") 1 5 "GGCGCC"
COMMENT     "CCGCGG")
COMMENT     #534=(CRSFolderPar
COMMENT     (CFolderPar
COMMENT     (CGroupPar (CParagraph 4 (8 0) 1 1 1 0 178)
COMMENT     (CObjectList)) "NaeI: 4 sites") 3 3 "GCCGGC"
COMMENT     "CGGCCG")
COMMENT     #535=(CRSFolderPar
COMMENT     (CFolderPar
COMMENT     (CGroupPar (CParagraph 4 (8 0) 1 1 1 0 178)
COMMENT     (CObjectList)) "NarI: 4 sites") 2 4 "GGCGCC"
COMMENT     "CCGCGG")
COMMENT     #536=(CRSFolderPar
COMMENT     (CFolderPar
COMMENT     (CGroupPar (CParagraph 4 (8 0) 1 1 1 0 178)
COMMENT     (CObjectList)) "NgoMIV: 4 sites") 1 5 "GCCGGC"
COMMENT     "CGGCCG")
COMMENT     #537=(CRSFolderPar
COMMENT     (CFolderPar
COMMENT     (CGroupPar (CParagraph 4 (8 0) 1 1 1 0 178)
COMMENT     (CObjectList)) "PfoI: 4 sites") 1 6 "TCCNGGA"
COMMENT     "AGGNCCT")
COMMENT     #538=(CRSFolderPar
COMMENT     (CFolderPar
COMMENT     (CGroupPar (CParagraph 4 (8 0) 1 1 1 0 178)
COMMENT     (CObjectList)) "PstI: 4 sites") 5 1 "CTGCAG"
COMMENT     "GACGTC")
COMMENT     #539=(CRSFolderPar
COMMENT     (CFolderPar
COMMENT     (CGroupPar (CParagraph 4 (8 0) 1 1 1 0 178)
COMMENT     (CObjectList)) "SfoI: 4 sites") 3 3 "GGCGCC"
COMMENT     "CCGCGG")
COMMENT     #540=(CRSFolderPar
COMMENT     (CFolderPar
COMMENT     (CGroupPar (CParagraph 4 (8 0) 1 1 1 0 178)
COMMENT     (CObjectList)) "SrfI: 4 sites") 4 4 "GCCCGGGC"
COMMENT     "CGGGCCCG")
COMMENT     #541=(CRSFolderPar
COMMENT     (CFolderPar
COMMENT     (CGroupPar (CParagraph 5 (8 0) 1 1 1 0 178)
COMMENT     (CObjectList)) "BciVI: 5 sites") 12 11
COMMENT     "GTATCCNNNNNNN" "CATAGGNNNNNNN")
COMMENT     #542=(CRSFolderPar
COMMENT     (CFolderPar
COMMENT     (CGroupPar (CParagraph 5 (8 0) 1 1 1 0 178)
COMMENT     (CObjectList)) "BpuEI: 5 sites") 22 20
COMMENT     "CTTGAGNNNNNNNNNNNNNNNNN" "GAACTCNNNNNNNNNNNNNNNNN")
COMMENT     #543=(CRSFolderPar
COMMENT     (CFolderPar
COMMENT     (CGroupPar (CParagraph 5 (8 0) 1 1 1 0 178)
COMMENT     (CObjectList)) "BsaWI: 5 sites") 1 5 "WCCGGW"
COMMENT     "WGGCCW")
COMMENT     #544=(CRSFolderPar
COMMENT     (CFolderPar
COMMENT     (CGroupPar (CParagraph 5 (8 0) 1 1 1 0 178)
COMMENT     (CObjectList)) "BsaXI: 5 sites") 21 18
COMMENT     "ACNNNNNCTCCNNNNNNNNNNN" "TGNNNNNGAGGNNNNNNNNNNN")
COMMENT     #545=(CRSFolderPar
COMMENT     (CFolderPar
COMMENT     (CGroupPar (CParagraph 5 (8 0) 1 1 1 0 178)
COMMENT     (CObjectList)) "BsgI: 5 sites") 22 20
COMMENT     "GTGCAGNNNNNNNNNNNNNNNNN" "CACGTCNNNNNNNNNNNNNNNNN")
COMMENT     #546=(CRSFolderPar
COMMENT     (CFolderPar
COMMENT     (CGroupPar (CParagraph 5 (8 0) 1 1 1 0 178)
COMMENT     (CObjectList)) "Bsp24I: 5 sites") 24 19
COMMENT     "GACNNNNNNTGGNNNNNNNNNNNNN"
COMMENT     "CTGNNNNNNACCNNNNNNNNNNNNN")
COMMENT     #547=(CRSFolderPar
COMMENT     (CFolderPar
COMMENT     (CGroupPar (CParagraph 5 (8 0) 1 1 1 0 178)
COMMENT     (CObjectList)) "EarI: 5 sites") 7 10
COMMENT     "CTCTTCNNNNN" "GAGAAGNNNNN")
COMMENT     #548=(CRSFolderPar
COMMENT     (CFolderPar
COMMENT     (CGroupPar (CParagraph 5 (8 0) 1 1 1 0 178)
COMMENT     (CObjectList)) "HaeIV: 5 sites") 40 1
COMMENT     "NNNNNNNNNNNNNNNGAYNNNNNRTCNNNNNNNNNNNNNNN"
COMMENT     "NNNNNNNNNNNNNNNCTRNNNNNYAGNNNNNNNNNNNNNNN")
COMMENT     #549=(CRSFolderPar
COMMENT     (CFolderPar
COMMENT     (CGroupPar (CParagraph 5 (8 0) 1 1 1 0 178)
COMMENT     (CObjectList)) "PflMI: 5 sites") 7 4
COMMENT     "CCANNNNNTGG" "GGTNNNNNACC")
COMMENT     #550=(CRSFolderPar
COMMENT     (CFolderPar
COMMENT     (CGroupPar (CParagraph 5 (8 0) 1 1 1 0 178)
COMMENT     (CObjectList)) "SmaI: 5 sites") 3 3 "CCCGGG"
COMMENT     "GGGCCC")
COMMENT     #551=(CRSFolderPar
COMMENT     (CFolderPar
COMMENT     (CGroupPar (CParagraph 5 (8 0) 1 1 1 0 178)
COMMENT     (CObjectList)) "TfiI: 5 sites") 1 4 "GAWTC"
COMMENT     "CTWAG")
COMMENT     #552=(CRSFolderPar
COMMENT     (CFolderPar
COMMENT     (CGroupPar (CParagraph 5 (8 0) 1 1 1 0 178)
COMMENT     (CObjectList)) "UthSI: 5 sites") 2 4 "CCCGGG"
COMMENT     "GGGCCC")
COMMENT     #553=(CRSFolderPar
COMMENT     (CFolderPar
COMMENT     (CGroupPar (CParagraph 5 (8 0) 1 1 1 0 178)
COMMENT     (CObjectList)) "XmaI: 5 sites") 1 5 "CCCGGG"
COMMENT     "GGGCCC")
COMMENT     #554=(CRSFolderPar
COMMENT     (CFolderPar
COMMENT     (CGroupPar (CParagraph 6 (8 0) 1 1 1 0 178)
COMMENT     (CObjectList)) "ApaI: 6 sites") 5 1 "GGGCCC"
COMMENT     "CCCGGG")
COMMENT     #555=(CRSFolderPar
COMMENT     (CFolderPar
COMMENT     (CGroupPar (CParagraph 6 (8 0) 1 1 1 0 178)
COMMENT     (CObjectList)) "ApoI: 6 sites") 1 5 "RAATTY"
COMMENT     "YTTAAR")
COMMENT     #556=(CRSFolderPar
COMMENT     (CFolderPar
COMMENT     (CGroupPar (CParagraph 6 (8 0) 1 1 1 0 178)
COMMENT     (CObjectList)) "Bpu10I: 6 sites") 2 5 "CCTNAGC"
COMMENT     "GGANTCG")
COMMENT     #557=(CRSFolderPar
COMMENT     (CFolderPar
COMMENT     (CGroupPar (CParagraph 6 (8 0) 1 1 1 0 178)
COMMENT     (CObjectList)) "BsiEI: 6 sites") 4 2 "CGRYCG"
COMMENT     "GCYRGC")
COMMENT     #558=(CRSFolderPar
COMMENT     (CFolderPar
COMMENT     (CGroupPar (CParagraph 6 (8 0) 1 1 1 0 178)
COMMENT     (CObjectList)) "MscI: 6 sites") 3 3 "TGGCCA"
COMMENT     "ACCGGT")
COMMENT     #559=(CRSFolderPar
COMMENT     (CFolderPar
COMMENT     (CGroupPar (CParagraph 6 (8 0) 1 1 1 0 178)
COMMENT     (CObjectList)) "PspOMI: 6 sites") 1 5 "GGGCCC"
COMMENT     "CCCGGG")
COMMENT     #560=(CRSFolderPar
COMMENT     (CFolderPar
COMMENT     (CGroupPar (CParagraph 6 (8 0) 1 1 1 0 178)
COMMENT     (CObjectList)) "SmlI: 6 sites") 1 5 "CTYRAG"
COMMENT     "GARYTC")
COMMENT     #561=(CRSFolderPar
COMMENT     (CFolderPar
COMMENT     (CGroupPar (CParagraph 6 (8 0) 1 1 1 0 178)
COMMENT     (CObjectList)) "TatI: 6 sites") 1 5 "WGTACW"
COMMENT     "WCATGW")
COMMENT     #562=(CRSFolderPar
COMMENT     (CFolderPar
COMMENT     (CGroupPar (CParagraph 7 (8 0) 1 1 1 0 178)
COMMENT     (CObjectList)) "AcuI: 7 sites") 22 20
COMMENT     "CTGAAGNNNNNNNNNNNNNNNNN" "GACTTCNNNNNNNNNNNNNNNNN")
COMMENT     #563=(CRSFolderPar
COMMENT     (CFolderPar
COMMENT     (CGroupPar (CParagraph 7 (8 0) 1 1 1 0 178)
COMMENT     (CObjectList)) "BglI: 7 sites") 7 4 "GCCNNNNNGGC"
COMMENT     "CGGNNNNNCCG")
COMMENT     #564=(CRSFolderPar
COMMENT     (CFolderPar
COMMENT     (CGroupPar (CParagraph 7 (8 0) 1 1 1 0 178)
COMMENT     (CObjectList)) "BsiHKAI: 7 sites") 5 1 "GWGCWC"
COMMENT     "CWCGWG")
COMMENT     #565=(CRSFolderPar
COMMENT     (CFolderPar
COMMENT     (CGroupPar (CParagraph 7 (8 0) 1 1 1 0 178)
COMMENT     (CObjectList)) "BtsI: 7 sites") 8 6 "GCAGTGNNN"
COMMENT     "CGTCACNNN")
COMMENT     #566=(CRSFolderPar
COMMENT     (CFolderPar
COMMENT     (CGroupPar (CParagraph 7 (8 0) 1 1 1 0 178)
COMMENT     (CObjectList)) "MmeI: 7 sites") 26 24
COMMENT     "TCCRACNNNNNNNNNNNNNNNNNNNNN"
COMMENT     "AGGYTGNNNNNNNNNNNNNNNNNNNNN")
COMMENT     #567=(CRSFolderPar
COMMENT     (CFolderPar
COMMENT     (CGroupPar (CParagraph 7 (8 0) 1 1 1 0 178)
COMMENT     (CObjectList)) "PvuII: 7 sites") 3 3 "CAGCTG"
COMMENT     "GTCGAC")
COMMENT     #568=(CRSFolderPar
COMMENT     (CFolderPar
COMMENT     (CGroupPar (CParagraph 8 (8 0) 1 1 1 0 178)
COMMENT     (CObjectList)) "BseRI: 8 sites") 16 14
COMMENT     "GAGGAGNNNNNNNNNNN" "CTCCTCNNNNNNNNNNN")
COMMENT     #569=(CRSFolderPar
COMMENT     (CFolderPar
COMMENT     (CGroupPar (CParagraph 8 (8 0) 1 1 1 0 178)
COMMENT     (CObjectList)) "BseYI: 8 sites") 1 5 "CCCAGC"
COMMENT     "GGGTCG")
COMMENT     #570=(CRSFolderPar
COMMENT     (CFolderPar
COMMENT     (CGroupPar (CParagraph 8 (8 0) 1 1 1 0 178)
COMMENT     (CObjectList)) "BsmFI: 8 sites") 15 19
COMMENT     "GGGACNNNNNNNNNNNNNNN" "CCCTGNNNNNNNNNNNNNNN")
COMMENT     #571=(CRSFolderPar
COMMENT     (CFolderPar
COMMENT     (CGroupPar (CParagraph 8 (8 0) 1 1 1 0 178)
COMMENT     (CObjectList)) "BsrFI: 8 sites") 1 5 "RCCGGY"
COMMENT     "YGGCCR")
COMMENT     #572=(CRSFolderPar
COMMENT     (CFolderPar
COMMENT     (CGroupPar (CParagraph 8 (8 0) 1 1 1 0 178)
COMMENT     (CObjectList)) "EciI: 8 sites") 17 15
COMMENT     "GGCGGANNNNNNNNNNNN" "CCGCCTNNNNNNNNNNNN")
COMMENT     #573=(CRSFolderPar
COMMENT     (CFolderPar
COMMENT     (CGroupPar (CParagraph 8 (8 0) 1 1 1 0 178)
COMMENT     (CObjectList)) "NspI: 8 sites") 5 1 "RCATGY"
COMMENT     "YGTACR")
COMMENT     #574=(CRSFolderPar
COMMENT     (CFolderPar
COMMENT     (CGroupPar (CParagraph 8 (8 0) 1 1 1 0 178)
COMMENT     (CObjectList)) "PpiI: 8 sites") 25 20
COMMENT     "GAACNNNNNCTCNNNNNNNNNNNNNN"
COMMENT     "CTTGNNNNNGAGNNNNNNNNNNNNNN")
COMMENT     #575=(CRSFolderPar
COMMENT     (CFolderPar
COMMENT     (CGroupPar (CParagraph 8 (8 0) 1 1 1 0 178)
COMMENT     (CObjectList)) "StyI: 8 sites") 1 5 "CCWWGG"
COMMENT     "GGWWCC")
COMMENT     #576=(CRSFolderPar
COMMENT     (CFolderPar
COMMENT     (CGroupPar (CParagraph 8 (8 0) 1 1 1 0 178)
COMMENT     (CObjectList)) "TspGWI: 8 sites") 16 14
COMMENT     "ACGGANNNNNNNNNNNN" "TGCCTNNNNNNNNNNNN")
COMMENT     #577=(CRSFolderPar
COMMENT     (CFolderPar
COMMENT     (CGroupPar (CParagraph 9 (8 0) 1 1 1 0 178)
COMMENT     (CObjectList)) "AvaI: 9 sites") 1 5 "CYCGRG"
COMMENT     "GRGCYC")
COMMENT     #578=(CRSFolderPar
COMMENT     (CFolderPar
COMMENT     (CGroupPar (CParagraph 9 (8 0) 1 1 1 0 178)
COMMENT     (CObjectList)) "BanII: 9 sites") 5 1 "GRGCYC"
COMMENT     "CYCGRG")
COMMENT     #579=(CRSFolderPar
COMMENT     (CFolderPar
COMMENT     (CGroupPar (CParagraph 9 (8 0) 1 1 1 0 178)
COMMENT     (CObjectList)) "BtgI: 9 sites") 1 5 "CCRYGG"
COMMENT     "GGYRCC")
COMMENT     #580=(CRSFolderPar
COMMENT     (CFolderPar
COMMENT     (CGroupPar (CParagraph 9 (8 0) 1 1 1 0 178)
COMMENT     (CObjectList)) "HgaI: 9 sites") 10 15
COMMENT     "GACGCNNNNNNNNNNN" "CTGCGNNNNNNNNNNN")
COMMENT     #581=(CRSFolderPar
COMMENT     (CFolderPar
COMMENT     (CGroupPar (CParagraph 9 (8 0) 1 1 1 0 178)
COMMENT     (CObjectList)) "MlyI: 9 sites") 10 10
COMMENT     "GAGTCNNNNNN" "CTCAGNNNNNN")
COMMENT     #582=(CRSFolderPar
COMMENT     (CFolderPar
COMMENT     (CGroupPar (CParagraph 9 (8 0) 1 1 1 0 178)
COMMENT     (CObjectList)) "Nli3877I: 9 sites") 5 1 "CYCGRG"
COMMENT     "GRGCYC")
COMMENT     #583=(CRSFolderPar
COMMENT     (CFolderPar
COMMENT     (CGroupPar (CParagraph 9 (8 0) 1 1 1 0 178)
COMMENT     (CObjectList)) "PleI: 9 sites") 9 10
COMMENT     "GAGTCNNNNNN" "CTCAGNNNNNN")
COMMENT     #584=(CRSFolderPar
COMMENT     (CFolderPar
COMMENT     (CGroupPar (CParagraph 10 (8 0) 1 1 1 0 178)
COMMENT     (CObjectList)) "AvaII: 10 sites") 1 4 "GGWCC"
COMMENT     "CCWGG")
COMMENT     #585=(CRSFolderPar
COMMENT     (CFolderPar
COMMENT     (CGroupPar (CParagraph 10 (8 0) 1 1 1 0 178)
COMMENT     (CObjectList)) "BpmI: 10 sites") 22 20
COMMENT     "CTGGAGNNNNNNNNNNNNNNNNN" "GACCTCNNNNNNNNNNNNNNNNN")
COMMENT     #586=(CRSFolderPar
COMMENT     (CFolderPar
COMMENT     (CGroupPar (CParagraph 10 (8 0) 1 1 1 0 178)
COMMENT     (CObjectList)) "BsaHI: 10 sites") 2 4 "GRCGYC"
COMMENT     "CYGCRG")
COMMENT     #587=(CRSFolderPar
COMMENT     (CFolderPar
COMMENT     (CGroupPar (CParagraph 10 (8 0) 1 1 1 0 178)
COMMENT     (CObjectList)) "BstYI: 10 sites") 1 5 "RGATCY"
COMMENT     "YCTAGR")
COMMENT     #588=(CRSFolderPar
COMMENT     (CFolderPar
COMMENT     (CGroupPar (CParagraph 10 (8 0) 1 1 1 0 178)
COMMENT     (CObjectList)) "HaeII: 10 sites") 5 1 "RGCGCY"
COMMENT     "YCGCGR")
COMMENT     #589=(CRSFolderPar
COMMENT     (CFolderPar
COMMENT     (CGroupPar (CParagraph 10 (8 0) 1 1 1 0 178)
COMMENT     (CObjectList)) "Hpy99I: 10 sites") 6 1 "NCGWCGN"
COMMENT     "NGCWGCN")
COMMENT     #590=(CRSFolderPar
COMMENT     (CFolderPar
COMMENT     (CGroupPar (CParagraph 10 (8 0) 1 1 1 0 178)
COMMENT     (CObjectList)) "LpnI: 10 sites") 3 3 "RGCGCY"
COMMENT     "YCGCGR")
COMMENT     #591=(CRSFolderPar
COMMENT     (CFolderPar
COMMENT     (CGroupPar (CParagraph 10 (8 0) 1 1 1 0 178)
COMMENT     (CObjectList)) "Psp03I: 10 sites") 4 1 "GGWCC"
COMMENT     "CCWGG")
COMMENT     #592=(CRSFolderPar
COMMENT     (CFolderPar
COMMENT     (CGroupPar (CParagraph 10 (8 0) 1 1 1 0 178)
COMMENT     (CObjectList)) "SfcI: 10 sites") 1 5 "CTRYAG"
COMMENT     "GAYRTC")
COMMENT     #593=(CRSFolderPar
COMMENT     (CFolderPar
COMMENT     (CGroupPar (CParagraph 10 (8 0) 1 1 1 0 178)
COMMENT     (CObjectList)) "Tth111II: 10 sites") 17 15
COMMENT     "CAARCANNNNNNNNNNNN" "GTTYGTNNNNNNNNNNNN")
COMMENT     #594=(CRSFolderPar
COMMENT     (CFolderPar
COMMENT     (CGroupPar (CParagraph 10 (8 0) 1 1 1 0 178)
COMMENT     (CObjectList)) "VpaK11AI: 10 sites") 1 6
COMMENT     "NGGWCCN" "NCCWGGN")
COMMENT     #595=(CRSFolderPar
COMMENT     (CFolderPar
COMMENT     (CGroupPar (CParagraph 11 (8 0) 1 1 1 0 178)
COMMENT     (CObjectList)) "GdiII: 11 sites") 1 5 "CGGCCR"
COMMENT     "GCCGGY")
COMMENT     #596=(CRSFolderPar
COMMENT     (CFolderPar
COMMENT     (CGroupPar (CParagraph 11 (8 0) 1 1 1 0 178)
COMMENT     (CObjectList)) "HpyCH4III: 11 sites") 3 2 "ACNGT"
COMMENT     "TGNCA")
COMMENT     #597=(CRSFolderPar
COMMENT     (CFolderPar
COMMENT     (CGroupPar (CParagraph 11 (8 0) 1 1 1 0 178)
COMMENT     (CObjectList)) "Tsp45I: 11 sites") 1 6 "NGTSACN"
COMMENT     "NCASTGN")
COMMENT     #598=(CRSFolderPar
COMMENT     (CFolderPar
COMMENT     (CGroupPar (CParagraph 12 (8 0) 1 1 1 0 178)
COMMENT     (CObjectList)) "BanI: 12 sites") 1 5 "GGYRCC"
COMMENT     "CCRYGG")
COMMENT     #599=(CRSFolderPar
COMMENT     (CFolderPar
COMMENT     (CGroupPar (CParagraph 12 (8 0) 1 1 1 0 178)
COMMENT     (CObjectList)) "BsmAI: 12 sites") 6 10
COMMENT     "GTCTCNNNNNN" "CAGAGNNNNNN")
COMMENT     #600=(CRSFolderPar
COMMENT     (CFolderPar
COMMENT     (CGroupPar (CParagraph 12 (8 0) 1 1 1 0 178)
COMMENT     (CObjectList)) "EcoO109I: 12 sites") 2 5
COMMENT     "RGGNCCY" "YCCNGGR")
COMMENT     #601=(CRSFolderPar
COMMENT     (CFolderPar
COMMENT     (CGroupPar (CParagraph 12 (8 0) 1 1 1 0 178)
COMMENT     (CObjectList)) "PssI: 12 sites") 5 2 "RGGNCCY"
COMMENT     "YCCNGGR")
COMMENT     #602=(CRSFolderPar
COMMENT     (CFolderPar
COMMENT     (CGroupPar (CParagraph 12 (8 0) 1 1 1 0 178)
COMMENT     (CObjectList)) "TspDTI: 12 sites") 16 14
COMMENT     "ATGAANNNNNNNNNNNN" "TACTTNNNNNNNNNNNN")
COMMENT     #603=(CRSFolderPar
COMMENT     (CFolderPar
COMMENT     (CGroupPar (CParagraph 13 (8 0) 1 1 1 0 178)
COMMENT     (CObjectList)) "Csp6I: 13 sites") 1 3 "GTAC"
COMMENT     "CATG")
COMMENT     #604=(CRSFolderPar
COMMENT     (CFolderPar
COMMENT     (CGroupPar (CParagraph 13 (8 0) 1 1 1 0 178)
COMMENT     (CObjectList)) "MslI: 13 sites") 5 5 "CAYNNNNRTG"
COMMENT     "GTRNNNNYAC")
COMMENT     #605=(CRSFolderPar
COMMENT     (CFolderPar
COMMENT     (CGroupPar (CParagraph 13 (8 0) 1 1 1 0 178)
COMMENT     (CObjectList)) "RsaI: 13 sites") 2 2 "GTAC"
COMMENT     "CATG")
COMMENT     #606=(CRSFolderPar
COMMENT     (CFolderPar
COMMENT     (CGroupPar (CParagraph 13 (8 0) 1 1 1 0 178)
COMMENT     (CObjectList)) "SimI: 13 sites") 2 5 "GGGTCN"
COMMENT     "CCCAGN")
COMMENT     #607=(CRSFolderPar
COMMENT     (CFolderPar
COMMENT     (CGroupPar (CParagraph 14 (8 0) 1 1 1 0 178)
COMMENT     (CObjectList)) "EaeI: 14 sites") 1 5 "YGGCCR"
COMMENT     "RCCGGY")
COMMENT     #608=(CRSFolderPar
COMMENT     (CFolderPar
COMMENT     (CGroupPar (CParagraph 14 (8 0) 1 1 1 0 178)
COMMENT     (CObjectList)) "FauI: 14 sites") 9 11
COMMENT     "CCCGCNNNNNNN" "GGGCGNNNNNNN")
COMMENT     #609=(CRSFolderPar
COMMENT     (CFolderPar
COMMENT     (CGroupPar (CParagraph 14 (8 0) 1 1 1 0 178)
COMMENT     (CObjectList)) "HaeI: 14 sites") 3 3 "WGGCCW"
COMMENT     "WCCGGW")
COMMENT     #610=(CRSFolderPar
COMMENT     (CFolderPar
COMMENT     (CGroupPar (CParagraph 14 (8 0) 1 1 1 0 178)
COMMENT     (CObjectList)) "HinfI: 14 sites") 1 4 "GANTC"
COMMENT     "CTNAG")
COMMENT     #611=(CRSFolderPar
COMMENT     (CFolderPar
COMMENT     (CGroupPar (CParagraph 14 (8 0) 1 1 1 0 178)
COMMENT     (CObjectList)) "MspA1I: 14 sites") 3 3 "CMGCKG"
COMMENT     "GKCGMC")
COMMENT     #612=(CRSFolderPar
COMMENT     (CFolderPar
COMMENT     (CGroupPar (CParagraph 15 (8 0) 1 1 1 0 178)
COMMENT     (CObjectList)) "AceIII: 15 sites") 13 17
COMMENT     "CAGCTCNNNNNNNNNNNN" "GTCGAGNNNNNNNNNNNN")
COMMENT     #613=(CRSFolderPar
COMMENT     (CFolderPar
COMMENT     (CGroupPar (CParagraph 15 (8 0) 1 1 1 0 178)
COMMENT     (CObjectList)) "AlwI: 15 sites") 9 10
COMMENT     "GGATCNNNNNN" "CCTAGNNNNNN")
COMMENT     #614=(CRSFolderPar
COMMENT     (CFolderPar
COMMENT     (CGroupPar (CParagraph 15 (8 0) 1 1 1 0 178)
COMMENT     (CObjectList)) "BfaI: 15 sites") 1 3 "CTAG"
COMMENT     "GATC")
COMMENT     #615=(CRSFolderPar
COMMENT     (CFolderPar
COMMENT     (CGroupPar (CParagraph 15 (8 0) 1 1 1 0 178)
COMMENT     (CObjectList)) "EsaBC3I: 15 sites") 2 2 "TCGA"
COMMENT     "AGCT")
COMMENT     #616=(CRSFolderPar
COMMENT     (CFolderPar
COMMENT     (CGroupPar (CParagraph 15 (8 0) 1 1 1 0 178)
COMMENT     (CObjectList)) "TaqI: 15 sites") 1 3 "TCGA"
COMMENT     "AGCT")
COMMENT     #617=(CRSFolderPar
COMMENT     (CFolderPar
COMMENT     (CGroupPar (CParagraph 16 (8 0) 1 1 1 0 178)
COMMENT     (CObjectList)) "BceAI: 16 sites") 17 19
COMMENT     "ACGGCNNNNNNNNNNNNNNN" "TGCCGNNNNNNNNNNNNNNN")
COMMENT     #618=(CRSFolderPar
COMMENT     (CFolderPar
COMMENT     (CGroupPar (CParagraph 16 (8 0) 1 1 1 0 178)
COMMENT     (CObjectList)) "BcefI: 16 sites") 17 18
COMMENT     "ACGGCNNNNNNNNNNNNNN" "TGCCGNNNNNNNNNNNNNN")
COMMENT     #619=(CRSFolderPar
COMMENT     (CFolderPar
COMMENT     (CGroupPar (CParagraph 16 (8 0) 1 1 1 0 178)
COMMENT     (CObjectList)) "Hin4I: 16 sites") 24 19
COMMENT     "GAYNNNNNVTCNNNNNNNNNNNNNN"
COMMENT     "CTRNNNNNBAGNNNNNNNNNNNNNN")
COMMENT     #620=(CRSFolderPar
COMMENT     (CFolderPar
COMMENT     (CGroupPar (CParagraph 17 (8 0) 1 1 1 0 178)
COMMENT     (CObjectList)) "Bme1580I: 17 sites") 5 1 "GKGCMC"
COMMENT     "CMCGKG")
COMMENT     #621=(CRSFolderPar
COMMENT     (CFolderPar
COMMENT     (CGroupPar (CParagraph 17 (8 0) 1 1 1 0 178)
COMMENT     (CObjectList)) "BstF5I: 17 sites") 7 5 "GGATGNNN"
COMMENT     "CCTACNNN")
COMMENT     #622=(CRSFolderPar
COMMENT     (CFolderPar
COMMENT     (CGroupPar (CParagraph 17 (8 0) 1 1 1 0 178)
COMMENT     (CObjectList)) "CjeI: 17 sites") 26 20
COMMENT     "CCANNNNNNGTNNNNNNNNNNNNNNNN"
COMMENT     "GGTNNNNNNCANNNNNNNNNNNNNNNN")
COMMENT     #623=(CRSFolderPar
COMMENT     (CFolderPar
COMMENT     (CGroupPar (CParagraph 17 (8 0) 1 1 1 0 178)
COMMENT     (CObjectList)) "Eco57MI: 17 sites") 22 20
COMMENT     "CTGRAGNNNNNNNNNNNNNNNNN" "GACYTCNNNNNNNNNNNNNNNNN")
COMMENT     #624=(CRSFolderPar
COMMENT     (CFolderPar
COMMENT     (CGroupPar (CParagraph 17 (8 0) 1 1 1 0 178)
COMMENT     (CObjectList)) "FokI: 17 sites") 14 18
COMMENT     "GGATGNNNNNNNNNNNNNN" "CCTACNNNNNNNNNNNNNN")
COMMENT     #625=(CRSFolderPar
COMMENT     (CFolderPar
COMMENT     (CGroupPar (CParagraph 17 (8 0) 1 1 1 0 178)
COMMENT     (CObjectList)) "StsI: 17 sites") 15 19
COMMENT     "GGATGNNNNNNNNNNNNNNN" "CCTACNNNNNNNNNNNNNNN")
COMMENT     #626=(CRSFolderPar
COMMENT     (CFolderPar
COMMENT     (CGroupPar (CParagraph 17 (8 0) 1 1 1 0 178)
COMMENT     (CObjectList)) "Tsp509I: 17 sites") 1 5 "NAATTN"
COMMENT     "NTTAAN")
COMMENT     #627=(CRSFolderPar
COMMENT     (CFolderPar
COMMENT     (CGroupPar (CParagraph 18 (8 0) 1 1 1 0 178)
COMMENT     (CObjectList)) "BscAI: 18 sites") 9 11
COMMENT     "GCATCNNNNNNN" "CGTAGNNNNNNN")
COMMENT     #628=(CRSFolderPar
COMMENT     (CFolderPar
COMMENT     (CGroupPar (CParagraph 18 (8 0) 1 1 1 0 178)
COMMENT     (CObjectList)) "CdiI: 18 sites") 4 4 "CATCG"
COMMENT     "GTAGC")
COMMENT     #629=(CRSFolderPar
COMMENT     (CFolderPar
COMMENT     (CGroupPar (CParagraph 18 (8 0) 1 1 1 0 178)
COMMENT     (CObjectList)) "SfaNI: 18 sites") 10 14
COMMENT     "GCATCNNNNNNNNNN" "CGTAGNNNNNNNNNN")
COMMENT     #630=(CRSFolderPar
COMMENT     (CFolderPar
COMMENT     (CGroupPar (CParagraph 19 (8 0) 1 1 1 0 178)
COMMENT     (CObjectList)) "BsrI: 19 sites") 6 4 "ACTGGNN"
COMMENT     "TGACCNN")
COMMENT     #631=(CRSFolderPar
COMMENT     (CFolderPar
COMMENT     (CGroupPar (CParagraph 19 (8 0) 1 1 1 0 178)
COMMENT     (CObjectList)) "CjePI: 19 sites") 26 20
COMMENT     "CCANNNNNNNTCNNNNNNNNNNNNNNN"
COMMENT     "GGTNNNNNNNAGNNNNNNNNNNNNNNN")
COMMENT     #632=(CRSFolderPar
COMMENT     (CFolderPar
COMMENT     (CGroupPar (CParagraph 20 (8 0) 1 1 1 0 178)
COMMENT     (CObjectList)) "BccI: 20 sites") 9 10
COMMENT     "CCATCNNNNNN" "GGTAGNNNNNN")
COMMENT     #633=(CRSFolderPar
COMMENT     (CFolderPar
COMMENT     (CGroupPar (CParagraph 21 (8 0) 1 1 1 0 178)
COMMENT     (CObjectList)) "HpyCH4IV: 21 sites") 1 3 "ACGT"
COMMENT     "TGCA")
COMMENT     #634=(CRSFolderPar
COMMENT     (CFolderPar
COMMENT     (CGroupPar (CParagraph 21 (8 0) 1 1 1 0 178)
COMMENT     (CObjectList)) "TaiI: 21 sites") 5 1 "NACGTN"
COMMENT     "NTGCAN")
COMMENT     #635=(CRSFolderPar
COMMENT     (CFolderPar
COMMENT     (CGroupPar (CParagraph 21 (8 0) 1 1 1 0 178)
COMMENT     (CObjectList)) "TauI: 21 sites") 4 1 "GCSGC"
COMMENT     "CGSCG")
COMMENT     #636=(CRSFolderPar
COMMENT     (CFolderPar
COMMENT     (CGroupPar (CParagraph 22 (8 0) 1 1 1 0 178)
COMMENT     (CObjectList)) "EcoHI: 22 sites") 1 6 "NCCSGGN"
COMMENT     "NGGSCCN")
COMMENT     #637=(CRSFolderPar
COMMENT     (CFolderPar
COMMENT     (CGroupPar (CParagraph 22 (8 0) 1 1 1 0 178)
COMMENT     (CObjectList)) "HphI: 22 sites") 13 12
COMMENT     "GGTGANNNNNNNNN" "CCACTNNNNNNNNN")
COMMENT     #638=(CRSFolderPar
COMMENT     (CFolderPar
COMMENT     (CGroupPar (CParagraph 22 (8 0) 1 1 1 0 178)
COMMENT     (CObjectList)) "Hpy8I: 22 sites") 3 3 "GTNNAC"
COMMENT     "CANNTG")
COMMENT     #639=(CRSFolderPar
COMMENT     (CFolderPar
COMMENT     (CGroupPar (CParagraph 22 (8 0) 1 1 1 0 178)
COMMENT     (CObjectList)) "MboII: 22 sites") 13 12
COMMENT     "GAAGANNNNNNNNN" "CTTCTNNNNNNNNN")
COMMENT     #640=(CRSFolderPar
COMMENT     (CFolderPar
COMMENT     (CGroupPar (CParagraph 22 (8 0) 1 1 1 0 178)
COMMENT     (CObjectList)) "NciI: 22 sites") 2 3 "CCSGG"
COMMENT     "GGSCC")
COMMENT     #641=(CRSFolderPar
COMMENT     (CFolderPar
COMMENT     (CGroupPar (CParagraph 22 (8 0) 1 1 1 0 178)
COMMENT     (CObjectList)) "SspD5I: 22 sites") 13 13
COMMENT     "GGTGANNNNNNNNN" "CCACTNNNNNNNNN")
COMMENT     #642=(CRSFolderPar
COMMENT     (CFolderPar
COMMENT     (CGroupPar (CParagraph 23 (8 0) 1 1 1 0 178)
COMMENT     (CObjectList)) "Bsp1286I: 23 sites") 5 1 "GDGCHC"
COMMENT     "CHCGDG")
COMMENT     #643=(CRSFolderPar
COMMENT     (CFolderPar
COMMENT     (CGroupPar (CParagraph 23 (8 0) 1 1 1 0 178)
COMMENT     (CObjectList)) "Hpy188I: 23 sites") 3 2 "TCNGA"
COMMENT     "AGNCT")
COMMENT     #644=(CRSFolderPar
COMMENT     (CFolderPar
COMMENT     (CGroupPar (CParagraph 23 (8 0) 1 1 1 0 178)
COMMENT     (CObjectList)) "MaeIII: 23 sites") 1 6 "NGTNACN"
COMMENT     "NCANTGN")
COMMENT     #645=(CRSFolderPar
COMMENT     (CFolderPar
COMMENT     (CGroupPar (CParagraph 24 (8 0) 1 1 1 0 178)
COMMENT     (CObjectList)) "BstUI: 24 sites") 2 2 "CGCG"
COMMENT     "GCGC")
COMMENT     #646=(CRSFolderPar
COMMENT     (CFolderPar
COMMENT     (CGroupPar (CParagraph 24 (8 0) 1 1 1 0 178)
COMMENT     (CObjectList)) "SelI: 24 sites") 1 5 "NCGCGN"
COMMENT     "NGCGCN")
COMMENT     #647=(CRSFolderPar
COMMENT     (CFolderPar
COMMENT     (CGroupPar (CParagraph 25 (8 0) 1 1 1 0 178)
COMMENT     (CObjectList)) "HpyAV: 25 sites") 11 10
COMMENT     "CCTTCNNNNNNN" "GGAAGNNNNNNN")
COMMENT     #648=(CRSFolderPar
COMMENT     (CFolderPar
COMMENT     (CGroupPar (CParagraph 25 (8 0) 1 1 1 0 178)
COMMENT     (CObjectList)) "HpyCH4V: 25 sites") 2 2 "TGCA"
COMMENT     "ACGT")
COMMENT     #649=(CRSFolderPar
COMMENT     (CFolderPar
COMMENT     (CGroupPar (CParagraph 25 (8 0) 1 1 1 0 178)
COMMENT     (CObjectList)) "MseI: 25 sites") 1 3 "TTAA"
COMMENT     "AATT")
COMMENT     #650=(CRSFolderPar
COMMENT     (CFolderPar
COMMENT     (CGroupPar (CParagraph 26 (8 0) 1 1 1 0 178)
COMMENT     (CObjectList)) "BseMII: 26 sites") 15 13
COMMENT     "CTCAGNNNNNNNNNNN" "GAGTCNNNNNNNNNNN")
COMMENT     #651=(CRSFolderPar
COMMENT     (CFolderPar
COMMENT     (CGroupPar (CParagraph 26 (8 0) 1 1 1 0 178)
COMMENT     (CObjectList)) "BspCNI: 26 sites") 14 12
COMMENT     "CTCAGNNNNNNNNNN" "GAGTCNNNNNNNNNN")
COMMENT     #652=(CRSFolderPar
COMMENT     (CFolderPar
COMMENT     (CGroupPar (CParagraph 26 (8 0) 1 1 1 0 178)
COMMENT     (CObjectList)) "BstKTI: 26 sites") 3 1 "GATC"
COMMENT     "CTAG")
COMMENT     #653=(CRSFolderPar
COMMENT     (CFolderPar
COMMENT     (CGroupPar (CParagraph 26 (8 0) 1 1 1 0 178)
COMMENT     (CObjectList)) "ChaI: 26 sites") 5 1 "NGATCN"
COMMENT     "NCTAGN")
COMMENT     #654=(CRSFolderPar
COMMENT     (CFolderPar
COMMENT     (CGroupPar (CParagraph 26 (8 0) 1 1 1 0 178)
COMMENT     (CObjectList)) "DpnI: 26 sites") 2 2 "GATC"
COMMENT     "CTAG")
COMMENT     #655=(CRSFolderPar
COMMENT     (CFolderPar
COMMENT     (CGroupPar (CParagraph 26 (8 0) 1 1 1 0 178)
COMMENT     (CObjectList)) "MboI: 26 sites") 1 5 "NGATCN"
COMMENT     "NCTAGN")
COMMENT     #656=(CRSFolderPar
COMMENT     (CFolderPar
COMMENT     (CGroupPar (CParagraph 26 (8 0) 1 1 1 0 178)
COMMENT     (CObjectList)) "TspRI: 26 sites") 10 1
COMMENT     "NNNCASTGNNN" "NNNGTSACNNN")
COMMENT     #657=(CRSFolderPar
COMMENT     (CFolderPar
COMMENT     (CGroupPar (CParagraph 27 (8 0) 1 1 1 0 178)
COMMENT     (CObjectList)) "Hpy188III: 27 sites") 2 4
COMMENT     "TCNNGA" "AGNNCT")
COMMENT     #658=(CRSFolderPar
COMMENT     (CFolderPar
COMMENT     (CGroupPar (CParagraph 29 (8 0) 1 1 1 0 178)
COMMENT     (CObjectList)) "CviAII: 29 sites") 1 3 "CATG"
COMMENT     "GTAC")
COMMENT     #659=(CRSFolderPar
COMMENT     (CFolderPar
COMMENT     (CGroupPar (CParagraph 29 (8 0) 1 1 1 0 178)
COMMENT     (CObjectList)) "FatI: 29 sites") 1 5 "NCATGN"
COMMENT     "NGTACN")
COMMENT     #660=(CRSFolderPar
COMMENT     (CFolderPar
COMMENT     (CGroupPar (CParagraph 29 (8 0) 1 1 1 0 178)
COMMENT     (CObjectList)) "HpyCH4I: 29 sites") 3 1 "CATG"
COMMENT     "GTAC")
COMMENT     #661=(CRSFolderPar
COMMENT     (CFolderPar
COMMENT     (CGroupPar (CParagraph 29 (8 0) 1 1 1 0 178)
COMMENT     (CObjectList)) "NlaIII: 29 sites") 5 1 "NCATGN"
COMMENT     "NGTACN")
COMMENT     #662=(CRSFolderPar
COMMENT     (CFolderPar
COMMENT     (CGroupPar (CParagraph 30 (8 0) 1 1 1 0 178)
COMMENT     (CObjectList)) "BbvI: 30 sites") 13 17
COMMENT     "GCAGCNNNNNNNNNNNNN" "CGTCGNNNNNNNNNNNNN")
COMMENT     #663=(CRSFolderPar
COMMENT     (CFolderPar
COMMENT     (CGroupPar (CParagraph 30 (8 0) 1 1 1 0 178)
COMMENT     (CObjectList)) "TseI: 30 sites") 1 4 "GCWGC"
COMMENT     "CGWCG")
COMMENT     #664=(CRSFolderPar
COMMENT     (CFolderPar
COMMENT     (CGroupPar (CParagraph 31 (8 0) 1 1 1 0 178)
COMMENT     (CObjectList)) "DdeI: 31 sites") 1 4 "CTNAG"
COMMENT     "GANTC")
COMMENT     #665=(CRSFolderPar
COMMENT     (CFolderPar
COMMENT     (CGroupPar (CParagraph 32 (8 0) 1 1 1 0 178)
COMMENT     (CObjectList)) "HpaII: 32 sites") 1 3 "CCGG"
COMMENT     "GGCC")
COMMENT     #666=(CRSFolderPar
COMMENT     (CFolderPar
COMMENT     (CGroupPar (CParagraph 35 (8 0) 1 1 1 0 178)
COMMENT     (CObjectList)) "BstNI: 35 sites") 2 3 "CCWGG"
COMMENT     "GGWCC")
COMMENT     #667=(CRSFolderPar
COMMENT     (CFolderPar
COMMENT     (CGroupPar (CParagraph 35 (8 0) 1 1 1 0 178)
COMMENT     (CObjectList)) "PspGI: 35 sites") 1 6 "NCCWGGN"
COMMENT     "NGGWCCN")
COMMENT     #668=(CRSFolderPar
COMMENT     (CFolderPar
COMMENT     (CGroupPar (CParagraph 36 (8 0) 1 1 1 0 178)
COMMENT     (CObjectList)) "HhaI: 36 sites") 3 1 "GCGC"
COMMENT     "CGCG")
COMMENT     #669=(CRSFolderPar
COMMENT     (CFolderPar
COMMENT     (CGroupPar (CParagraph 36 (8 0) 1 1 1 0 178)
COMMENT     (CObjectList)) "HinP1I: 36 sites") 1 3 "GCGC"
COMMENT     "CGCG")
COMMENT     #670=(CRSFolderPar
COMMENT     (CFolderPar
COMMENT     (CGroupPar (CParagraph 42 (8 0) 1 1 1 0 178)
COMMENT     (CObjectList)) "BslI: 42 sites") 7 4
COMMENT     "CCNNNNNNNGG" "GGNNNNNNNCC")
COMMENT     #671=(CRSFolderPar
COMMENT     (CFolderPar
COMMENT     (CGroupPar (CParagraph 42 (8 0) 1 1 1 0 178)
COMMENT     (CObjectList)) "NlaIV: 42 sites") 3 3 "GGNNCC"
COMMENT     "CCNNGG")
COMMENT     #672=(CRSFolderPar
COMMENT     (CFolderPar
COMMENT     (CGroupPar (CParagraph 43 (8 0) 1 1 1 0 178)
COMMENT     (CObjectList)) "FmuI: 43 sites") 4 1 "GGNCC"
COMMENT     "CCNGG")
COMMENT     #673=(CRSFolderPar
COMMENT     (CFolderPar
COMMENT     (CGroupPar (CParagraph 43 (8 0) 1 1 1 0 178)
COMMENT     (CObjectList)) "Sau96I: 43 sites") 1 4 "GGNCC"
COMMENT     "CCNGG")
COMMENT     #674=(CRSFolderPar
COMMENT     (CFolderPar
COMMENT     (CGroupPar (CParagraph 43 (8 0) 1 1 1 0 178)
COMMENT     (CObjectList)) "UnbI: 43 sites") 1 6 "NGGNCCN"
COMMENT     "NCCNGGN")
COMMENT     #675=(CRSFolderPar
COMMENT     (CFolderPar
COMMENT     (CGroupPar (CParagraph 45 (8 0) 1 1 1 0 178)
COMMENT     (CObjectList)) "AluI: 45 sites") 2 2 "AGCT"
COMMENT     "TCGA")
COMMENT     #676=(CRSFolderPar
COMMENT     (CFolderPar
COMMENT     (CGroupPar (CParagraph 46 (8 0) 1 1 1 0 178)
COMMENT     (CObjectList)) "BsaJI: 46 sites") 1 5 "CCNNGG"
COMMENT     "GGNNCC")
COMMENT     #677=(CRSFolderPar
COMMENT     (CFolderPar
COMMENT     (CGroupPar (CParagraph 49 (8 0) 1 1 1 0 178)
COMMENT     (CObjectList)) "HpyF10VI: 49 sites") 8 3
COMMENT     "GCNNNNNNNGC" "CGNNNNNNNCG")
COMMENT     #678=(CRSFolderPar
COMMENT     (CFolderPar
COMMENT     (CGroupPar (CParagraph 49 (8 0) 1 1 1 0 178)
COMMENT     (CObjectList)) "MwoI: 49 sites") 7 4
COMMENT     "GCNNNNNNNGC" "CGNNNNNNNCG")
COMMENT     #679=(CRSFolderPar
COMMENT     (CFolderPar
COMMENT     (CGroupPar (CParagraph 51 (8 0) 1 1 1 0 178)
COMMENT     (CObjectList)) "BthCI: 51 sites") 4 1 "GCNGC"
COMMENT     "CGNCG")
COMMENT     #680=(CRSFolderPar
COMMENT     (CFolderPar
COMMENT     (CGroupPar (CParagraph 51 (8 0) 1 1 1 0 178)
COMMENT     (CObjectList)) "Fnu4HI: 51 sites") 2 3 "GCNGC"
COMMENT     "CGNCG")
COMMENT     #681=(CRSFolderPar
COMMENT     (CFolderPar
COMMENT     (CGroupPar (CParagraph 53 (8 0) 1 1 1 0 178)
COMMENT     (CObjectList)) "Cac8I: 53 sites") 3 3 "GCNNGC"
COMMENT     "CGNNCG")
COMMENT     #682=(CRSFolderPar
COMMENT     (CFolderPar
COMMENT     (CGroupPar (CParagraph 57 (8 0) 1 1 1 0 178)
COMMENT     (CObjectList)) "ScrFI: 57 sites") 2 3 "CCNGG"
COMMENT     "GGNCC")
COMMENT     #683=(CRSFolderPar
COMMENT     (CFolderPar
COMMENT     (CGroupPar (CParagraph 57 (8 0) 1 1 1 0 178)
COMMENT     (CObjectList)) "StyD4I: 57 sites") 1 6 "NCCNGGN"
COMMENT     "NGGNCCN")
COMMENT     #684=(CRSFolderPar
COMMENT     (CFolderPar
COMMENT     (CGroupPar (CParagraph 58 (8 0) 1 1 1 0 178)
COMMENT     (CObjectList)) "HaeIII: 58 sites") 2 2 "GGCC"
COMMENT     "CCGG")
COMMENT     #685=(CRSFolderPar
COMMENT     (CFolderPar
COMMENT     (CGroupPar (CParagraph 67 (8 0) 1 1 1 0 178)
COMMENT     (CObjectList)) "AciI: 67 sites") 1 3 "CCGC"
COMMENT     "GGCG")
COMMENT     #686=(CRSFolderPar
COMMENT     (CFolderPar
COMMENT     (CGroupPar (CParagraph 71 (8 0) 1 1 1 0 178)
COMMENT     (CObjectList)) "Sth132I: 71 sites") 8 12
COMMENT     "CCCGNNNNNNNNN" "GGGCNNNNNNNNN")
COMMENT     #687=(CRSFolderPar
COMMENT     (CFolderPar
COMMENT     (CGroupPar (CParagraph 75 (8 0) 1 1 1 0 178)
COMMENT     (CObjectList)) "MnlI: 75 sites") 11 10
COMMENT     "CCTCNNNNNNNN" "GGAGNNNNNNNN")
COMMENT     #688=(CRSFolderPar
COMMENT     (CFolderPar
COMMENT     (CGroupPar (CParagraph 164 (8 0) 1 1 1 0 178)
COMMENT     (CObjectList)) "CviJI: 164 sites") 2 2 "RGCY"
COMMENT     "YCGR")))
COMMENT     "Restriction/Methylation Map: (no less than 1 site) and (no more
            than 1 site)"))))
COMMENT     (CGraphView
COMMENT     (CWStyleSheet
COMMENT     (CObjectList
COMMENT     #689=(CWidgetStyle "RSite Label" 1 (LOGPEN 0 0 13408563) 1 0 1
COMMENT     (LOGFONT 0 0 0 0 400 0 0 0 0 3 2 1 18 "Georgia") 0.555556 0 1 5
COMMENT     "@N (@S)" 0)
COMMENT     #690=(CWidgetStyle "Signal Label" 1 (LOGPEN 0 0 0) 1 0 1
COMMENT     (LOGFONT 0 0 0 0 700 0 0 0 0 3 2 1 34 "Arial") 0.666667 0 1 1
COMMENT     "@N" 0)
COMMENT     #691=(CWidgetStyle "Molecule Label 2" 0 0 1
COMMENT     (LOGFONT 0 0 0 0 400 0 0 0 0 3 2 1 18 "Georgia") 0.555556 0 1 16
COMMENT     "@L bp" 0)
COMMENT     #692=(CWidgetStyle "Molecule Label 1" 0 0 1
COMMENT     (LOGFONT 0 0 0 0 400 0 0 0 0 3 2 1 34 "Verdana") 0.833333 0 1 1
COMMENT     "@N" 0)
COMMENT     #693=(CWidgetStyle "Shape 3" 1 (LOGPEN 0 0 3355545) 1 1
COMMENT     (LOGBRUSH 0 6724095 0) 0 0 1 (LOGSHAPE 9 1 0.8 1.8 0))
COMMENT     #694=(CWidgetStyle "Shape 1" 1 (LOGPEN 0 0 6723840) 1 1
COMMENT     (LOGBRUSH 0 10079334 0) 0 0 1 (LOGSHAPE 9 1 0.8 1.8 0))
COMMENT     #695=(CWidgetStyle "Axis" 1 (LOGPEN 0 0 10079436) 2 1
COMMENT     (LOGBRUSH 0 13434879 0) 0 0 1 (LOGSHAPE 10 1 0 0 0))
COMMENT     #696=(CWidgetStyle "Line 2" 1 (LOGPEN 0 0 6723840) 8 0 0 0 1
COMMENT     (LOGSHAPE 1 1.9 0 0 0))
COMMENT     #697=(CWidgetStyle "RSite" 1 (LOGPEN 0 0 10053171) 8 0 0 0 1
COMMENT     (LOGSHAPE 1 1.9 0 0 0))
COMMENT     #698=(CWidgetStyle "Short Signal" 1 (LOGPEN 0 0 13395507) 10 0 0 0 1
COMMENT     (LOGSHAPE 1 1.9 0 0 0))
COMMENT     #699=(CWidgetStyle "Uniq RSite Label" 1 (LOGPEN 0 0 153) 1 0 1
COMMENT     (LOGFONT 0 0 0 0 400 0 0 0 0 3 2 1 18 "Georgia") 0.555556 128 1
COMMENT     5 "@N (@S)" 0)
COMMENT     #700=(CWidgetStyle "Vanilla" 1 (LOGPEN 0 0 0) 1 1
COMMENT     (LOGBRUSH 0 16777215 0) 1
COMMENT     (LOGFONT 0 0 0 0 400 0 0 0 0 7 48 2 18 "Times New Roman") 0.8 0
COMMENT     1 2 "?" 0)
COMMENT     #701=(CWidgetStyle "Mark 1" 0 0 1
COMMENT     (LOGFONT 0 0 0 0 400 0 0 0 2 7 48 2 2 "Windings") 0.7 0 1 2 "?"
COMMENT     0)
COMMENT     #702=(CWidgetStyle "Motif Label" 1 (LOGPEN 0 0 16744512) 1 0 1
COMMENT     (LOGFONT 0 0 0 0 400 0 0 0 0 3 2 1 34 "Arial") 0.611111 8388608
COMMENT     1 65535 "@N (@H)" 0)
COMMENT     #703=(CWidgetStyle "Fragment Label 2" 1 (LOGPEN 0 0 0) 1 0 1
COMMENT     (LOGFONT 0 0 0 0 400 0 0 0 0 3 2 1 49 "Courier New") 1.05 0 1 48
COMMENT     "@F bp (molecule @L bp)" 0)
COMMENT     #704=(CWidgetStyle "Fragment Label 1" 1 (LOGPEN 0 0 0) 1 0 1
COMMENT     (LOGFONT 0 0 0 0 400 0 0 0 0 3 2 1 34 "Arial") 0.91 0 1 1
COMMENT     "Fragment of @N" 0)
COMMENT     #705=(CWidgetStyle "Shape 4" 1 (LOGPEN 0 0 0) 1 1
COMMENT     (LOGBRUSH 2 8388608 5) 0 0 0)
COMMENT     #706=(CWidgetStyle "Shape 2" 1 (LOGPEN 0 0 0) 1 1 (LOGBRUSH 0 128 0)
            0
COMMENT     0 0)
COMMENT     #707=(CWidgetStyle "Shape 0" 1 (LOGPEN 0 0 0) 1 1 (LOGBRUSH 0 0 0) 0
            0
COMMENT     0)
COMMENT     #708=(CWidgetStyle "ORF" 1 (LOGPEN 0 0 16384) 8 0 0 0 1
COMMENT     (LOGSHAPE 7 0.2 3.41182 2.86186 0.609808))
COMMENT     #709=(CWidgetStyle "Line 4" 1 (LOGPEN 0 0 32768) 8 0 0 0 0)
COMMENT     #710=(CWidgetStyle "Line 3" 1 (LOGPEN 0 0 16711680) 8 0 0 0 0)
COMMENT     #711=(CWidgetStyle "Line 1" 1 (LOGPEN 0 0 16711680) 1 0 0 0 0)
COMMENT     #712=(CWidgetStyle "Short Promoter" 1 (LOGPEN 0 0 128) 6 0 0 0 0)
COMMENT     #713=(CWidgetStyle "Motif" 1 (LOGPEN 0 0 0) 1 0 0 0 0)
COMMENT     #714=(CWidgetStyle "Line 0" 1 (LOGPEN 0 0 0) 8 0 0 0 0)
COMMENT     #715=(CWidgetStyle "Void" 0 0 0 0 0)
COMMENT     #716=(CWidgetStyle "General Label" 1 (LOGPEN 0 0 0) 1 0 1
COMMENT     (LOGFONT 0 0 0 0 400 0 0 0 0 3 2 1 18 "Times New Roman") 0.91 0
COMMENT     1 3 "@T @N " 0)
COMMENT     #717=(CWidgetStyle "Position" 1 (LOGPEN 0 0 0) 1 0 0 0 0)
COMMENT     #718=(CWidgetStyle "Annotation" 0 0 1
COMMENT     (LOGFONT 0 0 0 0 400 0 0 0 0 3 2 1 18 "Times New Roman") 0.91 0
COMMENT     0 0)
COMMENT     #719=(CWidgetStyle "Position Label" 1 (LOGPEN 0 0 8388608) 1 0 1
COMMENT     (LOGFONT 0 0 0 0 400 0 1 0 0 3 2 1 34 "Arial") 0.63 8388608 1 1
COMMENT     "@N" 0)
COMMENT     #720=(CWidgetStyle "Range" 1 (LOGPEN 0 0 0) 1 1
COMMENT     (LOGBRUSH 0 16777215 0) 0 0 0)
COMMENT     #721=(CWidgetStyle "Range Label" 1 (LOGPEN 0 0 8388608) 1 0 1
COMMENT     (LOGFONT 0 0 0 0 400 0 1 0 0 3 2 1 34 "Arial") 0.63 8388608 1 1
COMMENT     "@N" 0)
COMMENT     #722=(CWidgetStyle "ORF Label" 1 (LOGPEN 0 0 49216) 1 0 1
COMMENT     (LOGFONT 0 0 0 0 400 0 0 0 0 3 2 1 18 "Times New Roman")
COMMENT     0.611111 0 1 65535 "@N" 0)
COMMENT     #723=(CWidgetStyle "CDS Label" 1 (LOGPEN 0 0 4227264) 1 0 1
COMMENT     (LOGFONT 0 0 0 0 400 0 0 0 0 3 2 1 34 "Arial") 0.555556 255 1 1
COMMENT     "@N" 0)
COMMENT     #724=(CWidgetStyle "Shape 5" 1 (LOGPEN 0 0 0) 3 1
COMMENT     (LOGBRUSH 0 16777113 0) 1
COMMENT     (LOGFONT 0 0 0 0 400 0 0 0 0 7 48 2 50 "Arial") 0.9 0 0 1
COMMENT     (LOGSHAPE 9 1 0.8 1.8 0))
COMMENT     #725=(CWidgetStyle "CDS" 1 (LOGPEN 0 0 0) 1 1 (LOGBRUSH 2 39423 3) 0
            0
COMMENT     1 (LOGSHAPE 9 1 0.8 1.8 0))
COMMENT     #726=(CWidgetStyle "Label 2" 1 (LOGPEN 0 0 4227264) 1 0 1
COMMENT     (LOGFONT 0 0 0 0 400 0 0 0 0 3 2 1 34 "Arial") 0.944444 8388608
COMMENT     1 1 "@N" 0)
COMMENT     #727=(CWidgetStyle "Label 3" 1 (LOGPEN 0 0 8421376) 1 0 1
COMMENT     (LOGFONT 0 0 0 0 700 255 0 0 0 3 2 1 34 "Arial") 0.833333 255 1
COMMENT     5 "@N (@S)" 0)
COMMENT     #728=(CWidgetStyle "Label 4" 1 (LOGPEN 0 0 8437824) 1 0 1
COMMENT     (LOGFONT 0 0 0 0 400 0 0 0 0 3 2 1 34 "Arial") 0.722222 0 1 5
COMMENT     "@N (@S)" 0)) 0.164644 1.74233 0.164644 2.53336
COMMENT     (70 (CShapeMapEntry 0 "Unique RSite" 1 "Uniq RSite Label") 67
COMMENT     (CShapeMapEntry 0 "ORF" 0 "ORF Label")) 40.0378 40.0378 39 39 0.1
COMMENT     -7052) 1 1 0 1 1
COMMENT     (mapper: 18.0233 -16.2152 40.0378 40.0378 0.01 10 -1 7313 7313 1 0
            0)
COMMENT     #729=(CGroupWidget (CWidget 0 (0 0) 1 2 0 0 Nil -1296 100)
COMMENT     (CObjectList
COMMENT     #730=(CGroupWidget (CWidget 1 (0 0) 1 2 0 0 Nil -668 100)
COMMENT     (CObjectList
COMMENT     #731=(CAxis
COMMENT     (CWideLine
COMMENT     (CWidget 0 (0 0) 1 2 0 0 #695# 68745668 0)
COMMENT     (LOGPEN 0 0 10079436) 2 (LOGBRUSH 0 13434879 0) 1
COMMENT     6.27504 6.27304 1 0.0214037) 0.0857813)
COMMENT     #732=(CLabel
COMMENT     (CWidget 1001 (0 0) 1 2 0 0 #692# -197380 100)
COMMENT     (LOGPEN 0 0 153) 1
COMMENT     (LOGFONT 58 22 0 0 400 0 0 0 0 3 2 1 34 "Verdana")
COMMENT     1.74233 0.833333 0
COMMENT     "pAAV-CaMKIIa-ChRmine-EYFP-Kv2.1-WPRE" "@N" 1 0
COMMENT     0.871165 0 -10 25.7007 1.34873 Nil)
COMMENT     #733=(CLabel (CWidget 1002 (0 0) 1 2 0 0 #691# 0 100)
COMMENT     (LOGPEN 0 0 153) 1
COMMENT     (LOGFONT 38 14 0 0 400 0 0 0 0 3 2 1 18 "Georgia")
COMMENT     1.74233 0.555556 0 "7313 bp" "@L bp" 16 0 -0.871165
COMMENT     0 -10.8 3.29688 0.949103 Nil)) (CObjectList))
COMMENT     #734=(CGroupWidget (CWidget 10 (6 0) 1 2 0 0 Nil -1226 100)
COMMENT     (CObjectList
COMMENT     #735=(CGroupWidget
COMMENT     (CWidget 9 (7 9 0) 1 2 0 0 Nil -877 100)
COMMENT     (CObjectList
COMMENT     #736=(CScratch
COMMENT     (CWidget 0 (3 #283# 0) 1 2 0 0 #698# 0 100)
COMMENT     (LOGPEN 0 8 13395507) 10 1 3.36434 1.9
COMMENT     0.082322 1)
COMMENT     #737=(CLabel
COMMENT     (CWidget 0 (0 0) 1 2 0 0 #690# -394759 100)
COMMENT     (LOGPEN 0 0 0) 1
COMMENT     (LOGFONT 46 17 0 0 700 0 0 0 0 3 2 1 34
COMMENT     "Arial") 1.74233 0.666667 0 "ER export" "@N"
COMMENT     1 6.10529 -27.8773 0 -10 4.74552 1.07399
COMMENT     #736#)) (CObjectList))
COMMENT     #738=(CGroupWidget
COMMENT     (CWidget 21 (7 21 0) 1 2 0 0 Nil -319 100)
COMMENT     (CObjectList
COMMENT     #739=(CWideArrow
COMMENT     (CWideLine
COMMENT     (CWidget 0 (3 #273# 0) 1 2 0 0 #694# 938 100)
COMMENT     (LOGPEN 0 0 6723840) 1
COMMENT     (LOGBRUSH 0 10079334 0) 1 6.15223 6.27319 1
COMMENT     0.082322) 0.8 1.8 0)
COMMENT     #740=(CLabel
COMMENT     (CWidget 0 (0 0) 1 2 0 0 #690# -394759 100)
COMMENT     (LOGPEN 0 0 0) 1
COMMENT     (LOGFONT 46 17 0 0 700 0 0 0 0 3 2 1 34
COMMENT     "Arial") 1.74233 0.666667 0 "L-ITR" "@N" 1
COMMENT     2.98814 13.9386 0 -10 2.44769 1.07399 #739#)
COMMENT     #741=(CWideArrow
COMMENT     (CWideLine
COMMENT     (CWidget 0 (3 #275# 0) 1 2 0 0 #694# 0 100)
COMMENT     (LOGPEN 0 0 6723840) 1
COMMENT     (LOGBRUSH 0 10079334 0) 1 2.22774 2.34869 1
COMMENT     0.082322) 0.8 1.8 0)
COMMENT     #742=(CLabel
COMMENT     (CWidget 0 (0 0) 1 2 0 0 #690# -197380 100)
COMMENT     (LOGPEN 0 0 0) 1
COMMENT     (LOGFONT 46 17 0 0 700 0 0 0 0 3 2 1 34
COMMENT     "Arial") 1.74233 0.666667 0 "R-ITR" "@N" 1
COMMENT     -13.1715 -1.74233 0 -10 2.59755 1.07399 #741#)
COMMENT     #743=(CWideArrow
COMMENT     (CWideLine
COMMENT     (CWidget 0 (3 #277# 0) 1 2 0 0 #694# 1107
COMMENT     100) (LOGPEN 0 0 6723840) 1
COMMENT     (LOGBRUSH 0 10079334 0) 1 0.70598 1.44198 1
COMMENT     0.082322) 0.8 1.8 0)
COMMENT     #744=(CLabel
COMMENT     (CWidget 0 (0 0) 1 2 0 0 #690# 2203 100)
COMMENT     (LOGPEN 0 0 0) 1
COMMENT     (LOGFONT 46 17 0 0 700 0 0 0 0 3 2 1 34
COMMENT     "Arial") 1.74233 0.666667 0 "AmpR" "@N" 1
COMMENT     -12.3507 5.22699 0 -10 2.79736 1.07399 #743#)
COMMENT     #745=(CWideArrow
COMMENT     (CWideLine
COMMENT     (CWidget 0 (3 #279# 0) 1 2 0 0 #694# 871 100)
COMMENT     (LOGPEN 0 0 6723840) 1
COMMENT     (LOGBRUSH 0 10079334 0) 0.835356 2.80934
COMMENT     3.33175 1 0.082322) 0.8 1.8 0)
COMMENT     #746=(CLabel
COMMENT     (CWidget 0 (0 0) 1 2 0 0 #690# 1356 100)
COMMENT     (LOGPEN 0 0 0) 1
COMMENT     (LOGFONT 46 17 0 0 700 0 0 0 0 3 2 1 34
COMMENT     "Arial") 1.74233 0.666667 0 "WPRE" "@N" 1
COMMENT     -3.34309 -17.4233 0 -10 2.87229 1.07399 #745#)
COMMENT     #747=(CWideArrow
COMMENT     (CWideLine
COMMENT     (CWidget 0 (3 #280# 0) 1 2 0 0 #694# 0 100)
COMMENT     (LOGPEN 0 0 6723840) 1
COMMENT     (LOGBRUSH 0 10079334 0) 1 5.03107 6.14022 1
COMMENT     0.082322) 0.8 1.8 0)
COMMENT     #748=(CLabel
COMMENT     (CWidget 0 (0 0) 1 2 0 0 #690# 1184 100)
COMMENT     (LOGPEN 0 0 0) 1
COMMENT     (LOGFONT 46 17 0 0 700 0 0 0 0 3 2 1 34
COMMENT     "Arial") 1.74233 0.666667 0 "a-CaMKII(1.3)"
COMMENT     "@N" 1 14.5692 3.48466 0 -10 6.29405 1.07399
COMMENT     #747#)
COMMENT     #749=(CScratch
COMMENT     (CWidget 0 (3 #281# 0) 1 2 0 0 #698# 0 100)
COMMENT     (LOGPEN 0 8 13395507) 10 1 4.19556 1.9
COMMENT     0.082322 1)
COMMENT     #750=(CLabel (CWidget 0 (0 0) 1 2 0 0 #690# 0 100)
COMMENT     (LOGPEN 0 0 0) 1
COMMENT     (LOGFONT 46 17 0 0 700 0 0 0 0 3 2 1 34
COMMENT     "Arial") 1.74233 0.666667 0 "TS" "@N" 1
COMMENT     12.181 -19.1656 0 -10 1.24882 1.07399 #749#)
COMMENT     #751=(CWideArrow
COMMENT     (CWideLine
COMMENT     (CWidget 0 (3 #282# 0) 1 2 0 0 #694# 1814
COMMENT     100) (LOGPEN 0 0 6723840) 1
COMMENT     (LOGBRUSH 0 10079334 0) 0.835356 3.53162
COMMENT     4.14409 1 0.082322) 0.8 1.8 0)
COMMENT     #752=(CLabel
COMMENT     (CWidget 0 (0 0) 1 2 0 0 #690# 1304 100)
COMMENT     (LOGPEN 0 0 0) 1
COMMENT     (LOGFONT 46 17 0 0 700 0 0 0 0 3 2 1 34
COMMENT     "Arial") 1.74233 0.666667 0 "EYFP" "@N" 1
COMMENT     10.0782 -20.908 0 -10 2.59755 1.07399 #751#)
COMMENT     #753=(CWideArrow
COMMENT     (CWideLine
COMMENT     (CWidget 0 (3 #284# 0) 1 2 0 0 #694# 2382
COMMENT     100) (LOGPEN 0 0 6723840) 1
COMMENT     (LOGBRUSH 0 10079334 0) 0.835356 4.20328
COMMENT     4.99848 1 0.082322) 0.8 1.8 0)
COMMENT     #754=(CLabel (CWidget 0 (0 0) 1 2 0 0 #690# 0 100)
COMMENT     (LOGPEN 0 0 0) 1
COMMENT     (LOGFONT 46 17 0 0 700 0 0 0 0 3 2 1 34
COMMENT     "Arial") 1.74233 0.666667 0 "ChRmine" "@N" 1
COMMENT     14.5885 -10.454 0 -10 4.34589 1.07399 #753#)
COMMENT     #755=(CWideArrow
COMMENT     (CWideLine
COMMENT     (CWidget 0 (3 #285# 0) 1 2 0 0 #694# 0 100)
COMMENT     (LOGPEN 0 0 6723840) 1
COMMENT     (LOGBRUSH 0 10079334 0) 0.835356 3.36434
COMMENT     3.53162 1 0.082322) 0.8 1.8 0)
COMMENT     #756=(CLabel
COMMENT     (CWidget 0 (0 0) 1 2 0 0 #690# 2205 100)
COMMENT     (LOGPEN 0 0 0) 1
COMMENT     (LOGFONT 46 17 0 0 700 0 0 0 0 3 2 1 34
COMMENT     "Arial") 1.74233 0.666667 0 "Kv2.1" "@N" 1
COMMENT     6.09984 -26.1349 0 -10 2.72243 1.07399 #755#)
COMMENT     #757=(CScratch
COMMENT     (CWidget 0 (3 #286# 0) 1 2 0 0 #698#
COMMENT     673211502 100) (LOGPEN 0 8 13395507) 10 1
COMMENT     3.34633 1.9 0.082322 1)
COMMENT     #758=(CLabel
COMMENT     (CWidget 0 (0 0) 1 2 0 0 #690# 1633771879 100)
COMMENT     (LOGPEN 0 0 0) 1
COMMENT     (LOGFONT 46 17 0 0 700 0 0 0 0 3 2 1 34
COMMENT     "Arial") 1.74233 0.666667 0 "Stop" "@N" 1
COMMENT     4.72107 -29.6196 0 -10 2.24788 1.07399 #757#))
COMMENT     (CObjectList))
COMMENT     #759=(CGroupWidget
COMMENT     (CWidget 25 (7 25 0) 1 2 0 0 Nil -1715 100)
COMMENT     (CObjectList
COMMENT     #760=(CLine
COMMENT     (CWidget 0 (3 #274# 0) 1 2 0 0 #709#
COMMENT     980443469 100) (LOGPEN 0 6 32768) 8 0.835356
COMMENT     2.38215 2.79304)
COMMENT     #761=(CLabel
COMMENT     (CWidget 0 (0 0) 1 2 0 0 #690# 603 100)
COMMENT     (LOGPEN 0 0 0) 1
COMMENT     (LOGFONT 46 17 0 0 700 0 0 0 0 3 2 1 34
COMMENT     "Arial") 1.74233 0.666667 0 "hGH polyA" "@N"
COMMENT     1 -9.36212 -10.454 0 -10 4.94533 1.07399
COMMENT     #760#)) (CObjectList))
COMMENT     #762=(CGroupWidget
COMMENT     (CWidget 33 (7 33 0) 1 2 0 0 Nil -947 100)
COMMENT     (CObjectList
COMMENT     #763=(CWideArrow
COMMENT     (CWideLine
COMMENT     (CWidget 0 (3 #276# 0) 1 2 0 0 #693# 0 100)
COMMENT     (LOGPEN 0 0 3355545) 1
COMMENT     (LOGBRUSH 0 6724095 0) 1 1.88633 2.14968 1
COMMENT     0.082322) 0.8 1.8 0)
COMMENT     #764=(CLabel
COMMENT     (CWidget 0 (0 0) 1 2 0 0 #690# 2203 100)
COMMENT     (LOGPEN 0 0 0) 1
COMMENT     (LOGFONT 46 17 0 0 700 0 0 0 0 3 2 1 34
COMMENT     "Arial") 1.74233 0.666667 0 "f1 Origin" "@N"
COMMENT     1 -13.9533 0 0 -10 4.14608 1.07399 #763#)
COMMENT     #765=(CWideArrow
COMMENT     (CWideLine
COMMENT     (CWidget 0 (3 #278# 0) 1 2 0 0 #693# 0 100)
COMMENT     (LOGPEN 0 0 3355545) 1
COMMENT     (LOGBRUSH 0 6724095 0) 1 0.00428906 0.577308
COMMENT     1 0.082322) 0.8 1.8 0)
COMMENT     #766=(CLabel
COMMENT     (CWidget 0 (0 0) 1 2 0 0 #690# 1699 100)
COMMENT     (LOGPEN 0 0 0) 1
COMMENT     (LOGFONT 46 17 0 0 700 0 0 0 0 3 2 1 34
COMMENT     "Arial") 1.74233 0.666667 0 "pUC ori" "@N" 1
COMMENT     -8.20712 10.454 0 -10 3.5966 1.07399 #765#))
COMMENT     (CObjectList))) (CObjectList))
COMMENT     #767=(CGroupWidget (CWidget 11 (8 0) 1 2 0 0 Nil -179 100)
COMMENT     (CObjectList
COMMENT     #768=(CGroupWidget
COMMENT     (CWidget 1 (10 #0# 0) 1 2 0 0 Nil -807 100)
COMMENT     (CObjectList
COMMENT     #769=(CScratch
COMMENT     (CWidget 1 (1 #0# 1) 1 2 0 0 #697# 0 100)
COMMENT     (LOGPEN 0 6 10053171) 8 1 5.21636 1.9
COMMENT     0.082322 1)
COMMENT     #770=(CLabel
COMMENT     (CWidget 0 (0 0) 1 2 0 0 #699# 2207 100)
COMMENT     (LOGPEN 0 0 153) 1
COMMENT     (LOGFONT 38 14 0 0 400 0 0 0 0 3 2 1 18
COMMENT     "Georgia") 1.74233 0.555556 128
COMMENT     "AarI (1233)" "@N (@S)" 5 13.9033 -1.74233 0
COMMENT     -10 4.77049 0.949103 #769#)) (CObjectList))
COMMENT     #771=(CGroupWidget
COMMENT     (CWidget 1 (10 #11# 0) 1 2 0 0 Nil 1767338101 100)
COMMENT     (CObjectList
COMMENT     #772=(CScratch
COMMENT     (CWidget 1 (1 #11# 1) 1 2 0 0 #697# 0 100)
COMMENT     (LOGPEN 0 6 10053171) 8 1 5.00791 1.9
COMMENT     0.082322 1)
COMMENT     #773=(CLabel (CWidget 0 (0 0) 1 2 0 0 #699# 0 100)
COMMENT     (LOGPEN 0 0 153) 1
COMMENT     (LOGFONT 38 14 0 0 400 0 0 0 0 3 2 1 18
COMMENT     "Georgia") 1.74233 0.555556 128
COMMENT     "AgeI (1476)" "@N (@S)" 5 13.8834 -6.96932 0
COMMENT     -10 4.77049 0.949103 #772#)) (CObjectList))
COMMENT     #774=(CGroupWidget
COMMENT     (CWidget 1 (10 #18# 0) 1 2 0 0 Nil -807 100)
COMMENT     (CObjectList
COMMENT     #775=(CScratch
COMMENT     (CWidget 1 (1 #18# 1) 1 2 0 0 #697# 0 100)
COMMENT     (LOGPEN 0 6 10053171) 8 1 4.46234 1.9
COMMENT     0.082322 1)
COMMENT     #776=(CLabel (CWidget 0 (0 0) 1 2 0 0 #699# 0 100)
COMMENT     (LOGPEN 0 0 153) 1
COMMENT     (LOGFONT 38 14 0 0 400 0 0 0 0 3 2 1 18
COMMENT     "Georgia") 1.74233 0.555556 128
COMMENT     "ApaBI (2112)" "@N (@S)" 5 14.9935 -17.4233 0
COMMENT     -10 5.24504 0.949103 #775#)) (CObjectList))
COMMENT     #777=(CGroupWidget
COMMENT     (CWidget 1 (10 #23# 0) 1 2 0 0 Nil -249 100)
COMMENT     (CObjectList
COMMENT     #778=(CScratch
COMMENT     (CWidget 1 (1 #23# 1) 1 2 0 0 #697# 673211502
COMMENT     100) (LOGPEN 0 6 10053171) 8 1 0.916144 1.9
COMMENT     0.082322 1)
COMMENT     #779=(CLabel
COMMENT     (CWidget 0 (0 0) 1 2 0 0 #699# 2203 100)
COMMENT     (LOGPEN 0 0 153) 1
COMMENT     (LOGFONT 38 14 0 0 400 0 0 0 0 3 2 1 18
COMMENT     "Georgia") 1.74233 0.555556 128
COMMENT     "AseI (6246)" "@N (@S)" 5 -12.2093 6.96932 0
COMMENT     -10 4.69556 0.949103 #778#)) (CObjectList))
COMMENT     #780=(CGroupWidget
COMMENT     (CWidget 1 (10 #27# 0) 1 2 0 0 Nil 538976288 100)
COMMENT     (CObjectList
COMMENT     #781=(CScratch
COMMENT     (CWidget 1 (1 #27# 1) 1 2 0 0 #697# 0 100)
COMMENT     (LOGPEN 0 6 10053171) 8 1 4.58587 1.9
COMMENT     0.082322 1)
COMMENT     #782=(CLabel
COMMENT     (CWidget 0 (0 0) 1 2 0 0 #699# -3158065 100)
COMMENT     (LOGPEN 0 0 153) 1
COMMENT     (LOGFONT 38 14 0 0 400 0 0 0 0 3 2 1 18
COMMENT     "Georgia") 1.74233 0.555556 128
COMMENT     "AvrII (1968)" "@N (@S)" 5 14.8761 -12.1963 0
COMMENT     -10 5.09519 0.949103 #781#)) (CObjectList))
COMMENT     #783=(CGroupWidget
COMMENT     (CWidget 1 (10 #29# 0) 1 2 0 0 Nil -1993 100)
COMMENT     (CObjectList
COMMENT     #784=(CScratch
COMMENT     (CWidget 1 (1 #29# 1) 1 2 0 0 #697# 0 100)
COMMENT     (LOGPEN 0 6 10053171) 8 1 5.01821 1.9
COMMENT     0.082322 1)
COMMENT     #785=(CLabel
COMMENT     (CWidget 0 (0 0) 1 2 0 0 #699# 261 100)
COMMENT     (LOGPEN 0 0 153) 1
COMMENT     (LOGFONT 38 14 0 0 400 0 0 0 0 3 2 1 18
COMMENT     "Georgia") 1.74233 0.555556 128
COMMENT     "BamHI (1464)" "@N (@S)" 5 14.2243 -5.22699 0
COMMENT     -10 5.71959 0.949103 #784#)) (CObjectList))
COMMENT     #786=(CGroupWidget
COMMENT     (CWidget 1 (10 #42# 0) 1 2 0 0 Nil -458 100)
COMMENT     (CObjectList
COMMENT     #787=(CScratch
COMMENT     (CWidget 1 (1 #42# 1) 1 2 0 0 #697# 0 100)
COMMENT     (LOGPEN 0 6 10053171) 8 1 5.34675 1.9
COMMENT     0.082322 1)
COMMENT     #788=(CLabel
COMMENT     (CWidget 0 (0 0) 1 2 0 0 #699# 1958367687 100)
COMMENT     (LOGPEN 0 0 153) 1
COMMENT     (LOGFONT 38 14 0 0 400 0 0 0 0 3 2 1 18
COMMENT     "Georgia") 1.74233 0.555556 128
COMMENT     "BclI (1081)" "@N (@S)" 5 13.9184 0 0 -10
COMMENT     4.37087 0.949103 #787#)) (CObjectList))
COMMENT     #789=(CGroupWidget
COMMENT     (CWidget 1 (10 #46# 0) 1 2 0 0 Nil -1296 100)
COMMENT     (CObjectList
COMMENT     #790=(CScratch
COMMENT     (CWidget 1 (1 #46# 1) 1 2 0 0 #697# 0 100)
COMMENT     (LOGPEN 0 6 10053171) 8 1 2.79733 1.9
COMMENT     0.082322 1)
COMMENT     #791=(CLabel
COMMENT     (CWidget 0 (0 0) 1 2 0 0 #699# 1734567777 100)
COMMENT     (LOGPEN 0 0 153) 1
COMMENT     (LOGFONT 38 14 0 0 400 0 0 0 0 3 2 1 18
COMMENT     "Georgia") 1.74233 0.555556 128
COMMENT     "BglII (4053)" "@N (@S)" 5 -7.03799 -12.1963
COMMENT     0 -10 4.84542 0.949103 #790#)) (CObjectList))
COMMENT     #792=(CGroupWidget
COMMENT     (CWidget 1 (10 #75# 0) 1 2 0 0 Nil -1575 100)
COMMENT     (CObjectList
COMMENT     #793=(CScratch
COMMENT     (CWidget 1 (1 #75# 1) 1 2 0 0 #697# 0 100)
COMMENT     (LOGPEN 0 6 10053171) 8 1 5.7096 1.9 0.082322
COMMENT     1)
COMMENT     #794=(CLabel
COMMENT     (CWidget 0 (0 0) 1 2 0 0 #699# 1451 100)
COMMENT     (LOGPEN 0 0 153) 1
COMMENT     (LOGFONT 38 14 0 0 400 0 0 0 0 3 2 1 18
COMMENT     "Georgia") 1.74233 0.555556 128 "BsmI (658)"
COMMENT     "@N (@S)" 5 13.0128 5.22699 0 -10 4.42082
COMMENT     0.949103 #793#)) (CObjectList))
COMMENT     #795=(CGroupWidget
COMMENT     (CWidget 1 (10 #85# 0) 1 2 0 0 Nil -179 100)
COMMENT     (CObjectList
COMMENT     #796=(CScratch
COMMENT     (CWidget 1 (1 #85# 1) 1 2 0 0 #697# 0 100)
COMMENT     (LOGPEN 0 6 10053171) 8 1 3.53762 1.9
COMMENT     0.082322 1)
COMMENT     #797=(CLabel
COMMENT     (CWidget 0 (0 0) 1 2 0 0 #699# 603 100)
COMMENT     (LOGPEN 0 0 153) 1
COMMENT     (LOGFONT 38 14 0 0 400 0 0 0 0 3 2 1 18
COMMENT     "Georgia") 1.74233 0.555556 128
COMMENT     "BsrGI (3190)" "@N (@S)" 5 8.09193 -24.3926 0
COMMENT     -10 5.09519 0.949103 #796#)) (CObjectList))
COMMENT     #798=(CGroupWidget
COMMENT     (CWidget 1 (10 #89# 0) 1 2 0 0 Nil -1296 100)
COMMENT     (CObjectList
COMMENT     #799=(CScratch
COMMENT     (CWidget 1 (1 #89# 1) 1 2 0 0 #697# 0 100)
COMMENT     (LOGPEN 0 6 10053171) 8 1 4.4632 1.9 0.082322
COMMENT     1)
COMMENT     #800=(CLabel (CWidget 0 (0 0) 1 2 0 0 #699# 0 100)
COMMENT     (LOGPEN 0 0 153) 1
COMMENT     (LOGFONT 38 14 0 0 400 0 0 0 0 3 2 1 18
COMMENT     "Georgia") 1.74233 0.555556 128
COMMENT     "BstAPI (2111)" "@N (@S)" 5 14.9506 -15.681 0
COMMENT     -10 5.36993 0.949103 #799#)) (CObjectList))
COMMENT     #801=(CGroupWidget
COMMENT     (CWidget 1 (10 #91# 0) 1 2 0 0 Nil -528 100)
COMMENT     (CObjectList
COMMENT     #802=(CScratch
COMMENT     (CWidget 1 (1 #91# 1) 1 2 0 0 #697# 0 100)
COMMENT     (LOGPEN 0 6 10053171) 8 1 2.37185 1.9
COMMENT     0.082322 1)
COMMENT     #803=(CLabel
COMMENT     (CWidget 0 (0 0) 1 2 0 0 #699# 2207 100)
COMMENT     (LOGPEN 0 0 153) 1
COMMENT     (LOGFONT 38 14 0 0 400 0 0 0 0 3 2 1 18
COMMENT     "Georgia") 1.74233 0.555556 128
COMMENT     "BstEII (4549)" "@N (@S)" 5 -13.4658 -5.22699
COMMENT     0 -10 5.24504 0.949103 #802#)) (CObjectList))
COMMENT     #804=(CGroupWidget
COMMENT     (CWidget 1 (10 #124# 0) 1 2 0 0 Nil -598 100)
COMMENT     (CObjectList
COMMENT     #805=(CScratch
COMMENT     (CWidget 1 (1 #124# 1) 1 2 0 0 #697# 0 100)
COMMENT     (LOGPEN 0 6 10053171) 8 1 5.7971 1.9 0.082322
COMMENT     1)
COMMENT     #806=(CLabel
COMMENT     (CWidget 0 (0 0) 1 2 0 0 #699# 2207 100)
COMMENT     (LOGPEN 0 0 153) 1
COMMENT     (LOGFONT 38 14 0 0 400 0 0 0 0 3 2 1 18
COMMENT     "Georgia") 1.74233 0.555556 128
COMMENT     "EcoNI (556)" "@N (@S)" 5 10.9058 8.71165 0
COMMENT     -10 4.69556 0.949103 #805#)) (CObjectList))
COMMENT     #807=(CGroupWidget
COMMENT     (CWidget 1 (10 #126# 0) 1 2 0 0 Nil -1156 100)
COMMENT     (CObjectList
COMMENT     #808=(CScratch
COMMENT     (CWidget 1 (1 #126# 1) 1 2 0 0 #697# 0 100)
COMMENT     (LOGPEN 0 6 10053171) 8 1 3.3429 1.9 0.082322
COMMENT     1)
COMMENT     #809=(CLabel
COMMENT     (CWidget 0 (0 0) 1 2 0 0 #699# 1301 100)
COMMENT     (LOGPEN 0 0 153) 1
COMMENT     (LOGFONT 38 14 0 0 400 0 0 0 0 3 2 1 18
COMMENT     "Georgia") 1.74233 0.555556 128
COMMENT     "EcoRI (3417)" "@N (@S)" 5 5.92797 -31.3619 0
COMMENT     -10 5.09519 0.949103 #808#)) (CObjectList))
COMMENT     #810=(CGroupWidget
COMMENT     (CWidget 1 (10 #129# 0) 1 2 0 0 Nil -1226 100)
COMMENT     (CObjectList
COMMENT     #811=(CScratch
COMMENT     (CWidget 1 (1 #129# 1) 1 2 0 0 #697# 0 100)
COMMENT     (LOGPEN 0 6 10053171) 8 1 3.70918 1.9
COMMENT     0.082322 1)
COMMENT     #812=(CLabel (CWidget 0 (0 0) 1 2 0 0 #699# 0 100)
COMMENT     (LOGPEN 0 0 153) 1
COMMENT     (LOGFONT 38 14 0 0 400 0 0 0 0 3 2 1 18
COMMENT     "Georgia") 1.74233 0.555556 128
COMMENT     "FalI (2990)" "@N (@S)" 5 9.68671 -22.6503 0
COMMENT     -10 4.57068 0.949103 #811#)) (CObjectList))
COMMENT     #813=(CGroupWidget
COMMENT     (CWidget 1 (10 #147# 0) 1 2 0 0 Nil 538976288 100)
COMMENT     (CObjectList
COMMENT     #814=(CScratch
COMMENT     (CWidget 1 (1 #147# 1) 1 2 0 0 #697# 0 100)
COMMENT     (LOGPEN 0 6 10053171) 8 1 3.3326 1.9 0.082322
COMMENT     1)
COMMENT     #815=(CLabel
COMMENT     (CWidget 0 (0 0) 1 2 0 0 #699# 1305 100)
COMMENT     (LOGPEN 0 0 153) 1
COMMENT     (LOGFONT 38 14 0 0 400 0 0 0 0 3 2 1 18
COMMENT     "Georgia") 1.74233 0.555556 128
COMMENT     "HindIII (3429)" "@N (@S)" 5 6.20848 -33.1043
COMMENT     0 -10 5.84448 0.949103 #814#)) (CObjectList))
COMMENT     #816=(CGroupWidget
COMMENT     (CWidget 1 (10 #170# 0) 1 2 0 0 Nil -1017 100)
COMMENT     (CObjectList
COMMENT     #817=(CScratch
COMMENT     (CWidget 1 (1 #170# 1) 1 2 0 0 #697# 0 100)
COMMENT     (LOGPEN 0 6 10053171) 8 1 6.14451 1.9
COMMENT     0.082322 1)
COMMENT     #818=(CLabel
COMMENT     (CWidget 0 (0 0) 1 2 0 0 #699# 2421 100)
COMMENT     (LOGPEN 0 0 153) 1
COMMENT     (LOGFONT 38 14 0 0 400 0 0 0 0 3 2 1 18
COMMENT     "Georgia") 1.74233 0.555556 128 "MluI (151)"
COMMENT     "@N (@S)" 5 4.27691 12.1963 0 -10 4.17106
COMMENT     0.949103 #817#)) (CObjectList))
COMMENT     #819=(CGroupWidget
COMMENT     (CWidget 1 (10 #191# 0) 1 2 0 0 Nil -1923 100)
COMMENT     (CObjectList
COMMENT     #820=(CScratch
COMMENT     (CWidget 1 (1 #191# 1) 1 2 0 0 #697# 0 100)
COMMENT     (LOGPEN 0 6 10053171) 8 1 2.51768 1.9
COMMENT     0.082322 1)
COMMENT     #821=(CLabel
COMMENT     (CWidget 0 (0 0) 1 2 0 0 #699# 1356 100)
COMMENT     (LOGPEN 0 0 153) 1
COMMENT     (LOGFONT 38 14 0 0 400 0 0 0 0 3 2 1 18
COMMENT     "Georgia") 1.74233 0.555556 128
COMMENT     "NsiI (4379)" "@N (@S)" 5 -12.1396 -6.96932 0
COMMENT     -10 4.57068 0.949103 #820#)) (CObjectList))
COMMENT     #822=(CGroupWidget
COMMENT     (CWidget 1 (10 #194# 0) 1 2 0 0 Nil -1017 100)
COMMENT     (CObjectList
COMMENT     #823=(CScratch
COMMENT     (CWidget 1 (1 #194# 1) 1 2 0 0 #697# 0 100)
COMMENT     (LOGPEN 0 6 10053171) 8 1 0.00428906 1.9
COMMENT     0.082322 1)
COMMENT     #824=(CLabel
COMMENT     (CWidget 0 (0 0) 1 2 0 0 #699# 604 100)
COMMENT     (LOGPEN 0 0 153) 1
COMMENT     (LOGFONT 38 14 0 0 400 0 0 0 0 3 2 1 18
COMMENT     "Georgia") 1.74233 0.555556 128
COMMENT     "PciI (7309)" "@N (@S)" 5 -2.83841 12.1963 0
COMMENT     -10 4.49575 0.949103 #823#)) (CObjectList))
COMMENT     #825=(CGroupWidget
COMMENT     (CWidget 1 (10 #201# 0) 1 2 0 0 Nil -877 100)
COMMENT     (CObjectList
COMMENT     #826=(CScratch
COMMENT     (CWidget 1 (1 #201# 1) 1 2 0 0 #697# 0 100)
COMMENT     (LOGPEN 0 6 10053171) 8 1 2.52111 1.9
COMMENT     0.082322 1)
COMMENT     #827=(CLabel
COMMENT     (CWidget 0 (0 0) 1 2 0 0 #699# 14451308 100)
COMMENT     (LOGPEN 0 0 153) 1
COMMENT     (LOGFONT 38 14 0 0 400 0 0 0 0 3 2 1 18
COMMENT     "Georgia") 1.74233 0.555556 128
COMMENT     "Ppu10I (4375)" "@N (@S)" 5 -11.263 -8.71165
COMMENT     0 -10 5.84448 0.949103 #826#)) (CObjectList))
COMMENT     #828=(CGroupWidget
COMMENT     (CWidget 1 (10 #202# 0) 1 2 0 0 Nil -389 100)
COMMENT     (CObjectList
COMMENT     #829=(CScratch
COMMENT     (CWidget 1 (1 #202# 1) 1 2 0 0 #697# 0 100)
COMMENT     (LOGPEN 0 6 10053171) 8 1 5.15288 1.9
COMMENT     0.082322 1)
COMMENT     #830=(CLabel (CWidget 0 (0 0) 1 2 0 0 #699# 0 100)
COMMENT     (LOGPEN 0 0 153) 1
COMMENT     (LOGFONT 38 14 0 0 400 0 0 0 0 3 2 1 18
COMMENT     "Georgia") 1.74233 0.555556 128
COMMENT     "PpuMI (1307)" "@N (@S)" 5 14.0378 -3.48466 0
COMMENT     -10 5.44485 0.949103 #829#)) (CObjectList))
COMMENT     #831=(CGroupWidget
COMMENT     (CWidget 1 (10 #208# 0) 1 2 0 0 Nil -1644 100)
COMMENT     (CObjectList
COMMENT     #832=(CScratch
COMMENT     (CWidget 1 (1 #208# 1) 1 2 0 0 #697# 0 100)
COMMENT     (LOGPEN 0 6 10053171) 8 1 6.00383 1.9
COMMENT     0.082322 1)
COMMENT     #833=(CLabel (CWidget 0 (0 0) 1 2 0 0 #699# 0 100)
COMMENT     (LOGPEN 0 0 153) 1
COMMENT     (LOGFONT 38 14 0 0 400 0 0 0 0 3 2 1 18
COMMENT     "Georgia") 1.74233 0.555556 128 "PsrI (315)"
COMMENT     "@N (@S)" 5 8.20712 10.454 0 -10 3.94627
COMMENT     0.949103 #832#)) (CObjectList))
COMMENT     #834=(CGroupWidget
COMMENT     (CWidget 1 (10 #211# 0) 1 2 0 0 Nil -180 100)
COMMENT     (CObjectList
COMMENT     #835=(CScratch
COMMENT     (CWidget 1 (1 #211# 1) 1 2 0 0 #697# 0 100)
COMMENT     (LOGPEN 0 6 10053171) 8 1 1.08256 1.9
COMMENT     0.082322 1)
COMMENT     #836=(CLabel
COMMENT     (CWidget 0 (0 0) 1 2 0 0 #699# 14451308 100)
COMMENT     (LOGPEN 0 0 153) 1
COMMENT     (LOGFONT 38 14 0 0 400 0 0 0 0 3 2 1 18
COMMENT     "Georgia") 1.74233 0.555556 128
COMMENT     "PvuI (6052)" "@N (@S)" 5 -13.7067 3.48466 0
COMMENT     -10 4.89537 0.949103 #835#)) (CObjectList))
COMMENT     #837=(CGroupWidget
COMMENT     (CWidget 1 (10 #215# 0) 1 2 0 0 Nil 2993 100)
COMMENT     (CObjectList
COMMENT     #838=(CScratch
COMMENT     (CWidget 1 (1 #215# 1) 1 2 0 0 #697# 0 100)
COMMENT     (LOGPEN 0 6 10053171) 8 1 2.3607 1.9 0.082322
COMMENT     1)
COMMENT     #839=(CLabel
COMMENT     (CWidget 0 (0 0) 1 2 0 0 #699# 14451308 100)
COMMENT     (LOGPEN 0 0 153) 1
COMMENT     (LOGFONT 38 14 0 0 400 0 0 0 0 3 2 1 18
COMMENT     "Georgia") 1.74233 0.555556 128
COMMENT     "RsrII (4562)" "@N (@S)" 5 -13.82 -3.48466 0
COMMENT     -10 4.89537 0.949103 #838#)) (CObjectList))
COMMENT     #840=(CGroupWidget
COMMENT     (CWidget 1 (10 #217# 0) 1 2 0 0 Nil -1017 100)
COMMENT     (CObjectList
COMMENT     #841=(CScratch
COMMENT     (CWidget 1 (1 #217# 1) 1 2 0 0 #697# 0 100)
COMMENT     (LOGPEN 0 6 10053171) 8 1 2.89083 1.9
COMMENT     0.082322 1)
COMMENT     #842=(CLabel
COMMENT     (CWidget 0 (0 0) 1 2 0 0 #699# 14451308 100)
COMMENT     (LOGPEN 0 0 153) 1
COMMENT     (LOGFONT 38 14 0 0 400 0 0 0 0 3 2 1 18
COMMENT     "Georgia") 1.74233 0.555556 128
COMMENT     "SacII (3944)" "@N (@S)" 5 -6.2468 -15.681 0
COMMENT     -10 4.9703 0.949103 #841#)) (CObjectList))
COMMENT     #843=(CGroupWidget
COMMENT     (CWidget 1 (10 #220# 0) 1 2 0 0 Nil 1040 100)
COMMENT     (CObjectList
COMMENT     #844=(CScratch
COMMENT     (CWidget 1 (1 #220# 1) 1 2 0 0 #697# 0 100)
COMMENT     (LOGPEN 0 6 10053171) 8 1 5.35876 1.9
COMMENT     0.082322 1)
COMMENT     #845=(CLabel
COMMENT     (CWidget 0 (0 0) 1 2 0 0 #699# 14451308 100)
COMMENT     (LOGPEN 0 0 153) 1
COMMENT     (LOGFONT 38 14 0 0 400 0 0 0 0 3 2 1 18
COMMENT     "Georgia") 1.74233 0.555556 128
COMMENT     "SapI (1067)" "@N (@S)" 5 13.9729 1.74233 0
COMMENT     -10 4.69556 0.949103 #844#)) (CObjectList))
COMMENT     #846=(CGroupWidget
COMMENT     (CWidget 1 (10 #230# 0) 1 2 0 0 Nil -250 100)
COMMENT     (CObjectList
COMMENT     #847=(CScratch
COMMENT     (CWidget 1 (1 #230# 1) 1 2 0 0 #697# 0 100)
COMMENT     (LOGPEN 0 6 10053171) 8 1 4.48808 1.9
COMMENT     0.082322 1)
COMMENT     #848=(CLabel
COMMENT     (CWidget 0 (0 0) 1 2 0 0 #699# 14451344 100)
COMMENT     (LOGPEN 0 0 153) 1
COMMENT     (LOGFONT 38 14 0 0 400 0 0 0 0 3 2 1 18
COMMENT     "Georgia") 1.74233 0.555556 128
COMMENT     "SfiI (2082)" "@N (@S)" 5 14.5785 -13.9386 0
COMMENT     -10 4.37087 0.949103 #847#)) (CObjectList))
COMMENT     #849=(CGroupWidget
COMMENT     (CWidget 1 (10 #262# 0) 1 2 0 0 Nil -947 100)
COMMENT     (CObjectList
COMMENT     #850=(CScratch
COMMENT     (CWidget 1 (1 #262# 1) 1 2 0 0 #697# 0 100)
COMMENT     (LOGPEN 0 6 10053171) 8 1 5.72247 1.9
COMMENT     0.082322 1)
COMMENT     #851=(CLabel
COMMENT     (CWidget 0 (0 0) 1 2 0 0 #699# 14451308 100)
COMMENT     (LOGPEN 0 0 153) 1
COMMENT     (LOGFONT 38 14 0 0 400 0 0 0 0 3 2 1 18
COMMENT     "Georgia") 1.74233 0.555556 128
COMMENT     "Tth111I (643)" "@N (@S)" 5 12.4707 6.96932 0
COMMENT     -10 5.64467 0.949103 #850#)) (CObjectList))
COMMENT     #852=(CGroupWidget
COMMENT     (CWidget 1 (10 #268# 0) 1 2 0 0 Nil -1923 100)
COMMENT     (CObjectList
COMMENT     #853=(CScratch
COMMENT     (CWidget 1 (1 #268# 1) 1 2 0 0 #697# 0 100)
COMMENT     (LOGPEN 0 6 10053171) 8 1 4.88267 1.9
COMMENT     0.082322 1)
COMMENT     #854=(CLabel
COMMENT     (CWidget 0 (0 0) 1 2 0 0 #699# 14451308 100)
COMMENT     (LOGPEN 0 0 153) 1
COMMENT     (LOGFONT 38 14 0 0 400 0 0 0 0 3 2 1 18
COMMENT     "Georgia") 1.74233 0.555556 128
COMMENT     "XcmI (1622)" "@N (@S)" 5 14.5606 -8.71165 0
COMMENT     -10 5.09519 0.949103 #853#)) (CObjectList))
COMMENT     #855=(CGroupWidget
COMMENT     (CWidget 1 (10 #269# 0) 1 2 0 0 Nil 2994 100)
COMMENT     (CObjectList
COMMENT     #856=(CScratch
COMMENT     (CWidget 1 (1 #269# 1) 1 2 0 0 #697# 0 100)
COMMENT     (LOGPEN 0 6 10053171) 8 1 2.80247 1.9
COMMENT     0.082322 1)
COMMENT     #857=(CLabel
COMMENT     (CWidget 0 (0 0) 1 2 0 0 #699# 14451344 100)
COMMENT     (LOGPEN 0 0 153) 1
COMMENT     (LOGFONT 38 14 0 0 400 0 0 0 0 3 2 1 18
COMMENT     "Georgia") 1.74233 0.555556 128
COMMENT     "XhoI (4047)" "@N (@S)" 5 -7.09563 -13.9386 0
COMMENT     -10 4.89537 0.949103 #856#)) (CObjectList)))
COMMENT     (CObjectList))
COMMENT     #858=(CGroupWidget (CWidget 14 (16 0) 1 2 0 0 Nil -2273 100)
COMMENT     (CObjectList) (CObjectList))
COMMENT     #859=(CGroupWidget (CWidget 12 (0 0) 1 2 0 0 Nil -1365 100)
COMMENT     (CObjectList) (CObjectList))) (CObjectList)))
COMMENT     (CSeqView 10 10 (CObjectList) (CObList) 1 (CObList)) (CObList) 0
COMMENT     (CStringList) 10 2081718712 (CObList)))
FEATURES             Location/Qualifiers
     misc_feature    1..141
                     /vntifkey="21"
                     /label=L-ITR
     polyA_signal    4058..4536
                     /vntifkey="25"
                     /label=hGH\polyA
     misc_feature    4576..4716
                     /vntifkey="21"
                     /label=R-ITR
     rep_origin      4808..5114
                     /vntifkey="33"
                     /label=f1\Origin
     misc_feature    5633..6490
                     /vntifkey="21"
                     /label=AmpR
     rep_origin      6641..7308
                     /vntifkey="33"
                     /label=pUC\ori
     misc_feature    3430..4038
                     /vntifkey="21"
                     /label=WPRE
     misc_feature    156..1448
                     /vntifkey="21"
                     /label=a-CaMKII(1.3)
     misc_feature    2423..2482
                     /vntifkey="21"
                     /label=TS
     misc_feature    2483..3196
                     /vntifkey="21"
                     /label=EYFP
     enhancer        3392..3412
                     /vntifkey="9"
                     /label=ER\export
     misc_feature    1487..2413
                     /vntifkey="21"
                     /label=ChRmine
     misc_feature    3197..3391
                     /vntifkey="21"
                     /label=Kv2.1
     misc_feature    3413..3415
                     /vntifkey="21"
                     /label=Stop
BASE COUNT  1613 a 2021 c 1980 g 1699 t
ORIGIN
        1 cctgcaggca gctgcgcgct cgctcgctca ctgaggccgc ccgggcaaag cccgggcgtc
       61 gggcgacctt tggtcgcccg gcctcagtga gcgagcgagc gcgcagagag ggagtggcca
      121 actccatcac taggggttcc tgcggccgca cgcgtttaac attatggcct taggtcactt
      181 catctccatg gggttcttct tctgattttc tagaaaatga gatgggggtg cagagagctt
      241 cctcagtgac ctgcccaggg tcacatcaga aatgtcagag ctagaacttg aactcagatt
      301 actaatctta aattccatgc cttgggggca tgcaagtacg atatacagaa ggagtgaact
      361 cattagggca gatgaccaat gagtttagga aagaagagtc cagggcaggg tacatctaca
      421 ccacccgccc agccctgggt gagtccagcc acgttcacct cattatagtt gcctctctcc
      481 agtcctacct tgacgggaag cacaagcaga aactgggaca ggagccccag gagaccaaat
      541 cttcatggtc cctctgggag gatgggtggg gagagctgtg gcagaggcct caggaggggc
      601 cctgctgctc agtggtgaca gataggggtg agaaagcaga cagagtcatt ccgtcagcat
      661 tctgggtctg tttggtactt cttctcacgc taaggtggcg gtgtgatatg cacaatggct
      721 aaaaagcagg gagagctgga aagaaacaag gacagagaca gaggccaagt caaccagacc
      781 aattcccaga ggaagcaaag aaaccattac agagactaca agggggaagg gaaggagaga
      841 tgaattagct tcccctgtaa accttagaac ccagctgttg ccagggcaac ggggcaatac
      901 ctgtctcttc agaggagatg aagttgccag ggtaactaca tcctgtcttt ctcaaggacc
      961 atcccagaat gtggcaccca ctagccgtta ccatagcaac tgcctctttg ccccacttaa
     1021 tcccatcccg tctgttaaaa gggccctata gttggaggtg ggggaggtag gaagagcgat
     1081 gatcacttgt ggactaagtt tgttcgcatc cccttctcca accccctcag tacatcaccc
     1141 tgggggaaca gggtccactt gctcctgggc ccacacagtc ctgcagtatt gtgtatataa
     1201 ggccagggca aagaggagca ggttttaaag tgaaaggcag gcaggtgttg gggaggcagt
     1261 taccggggca acgggaacag ggcgtttcgg aggtggttgc catggggacc tggatgctga
     1321 cgaaggctcg cgaggctgtg agcagccaca gtgccctgct cagaagcccc aagctcgtca
     1381 gtcaagccgg ttctccgttt gcactcagga gcacgggcag gcgagtggcc cctagttctg
     1441 ggggcagctc tagagcggta ccggatcccc gggtaccggt gccaccatgg cacacgcacc
     1501 aggcaccgac cagatgttct acgtgggcac aatggacggc tggtatctgg ataccaagct
     1561 gaactccgtg gccatcggcg cccactggtc ttgctttatc gtgctgacaa tcaccacatt
     1621 ctacctgggc tatgagtcct ggacatctcg gggccctagc aagagaacct ccttttacgc
     1681 cggctatcag gaggagcaga acctggccct gtttgtgaat ttctttgcca tgctgagcta
     1741 cttcggcaag atcgtggccg acacactggg ccacaacttc ggcgatgtgg gccccttcat
     1801 catcggcttc ggcaattaca ggtatgccga ctacatgctg acctgcccaa tgctggtgta
     1861 cgatctgctg tatcagctga gggcccccta tcgcgtgtct tgtagcgcca tcatctttgc
     1921 catcctgatg tctggcgtgc tggccgagtt ctacgcagag ggcgacccta ggctgaggaa
     1981 tggcgcctac gcctggtatg gctttggctg tttctggttt atcttcgcct actctatcgt
     2041 gatgagcatc gtggccaagc agtatagccg gctggcccag ctggcccagg atacaggcgc
     2101 cgagcacagc ctgcacgtgc tgaagttcgc cgtgtttacc ttctccatgc tgtggattct
     2161 gtttcccctg gtgtgggcca tctgccctag aggcttcggc tggatcgacg ataactggac
     2221 agaggtggcc cactgcgtgt gcgacatcgt ggccaagtcc tgttacggct ttgccctggc
     2281 ccggttcaga aagacctatg atgaggagct gtttcggctg ctggagcagc tgggacacga
     2341 cgaggatgag ttccagaagc tggagctgga tatgaggctg agcagcaatg gcgagcgcct
     2401 gcggagactg tctgcggccg ccaagagcag gatcaccagc gagggcgagt acatccccct
     2461 ggaccagatc gacatcaacg tggtgagcaa gggcgaggag ctgttcaccg gggtggtgcc
     2521 catcctggtc gagctggacg gcgacgtaaa cggccacaag ttcagcgtgt ccggcgaggg
     2581 cgagggcgat gccacctacg gcaagctgac cctgaagttc atctgcacca ccggcaagct
     2641 gcccgtgccc tggcccaccc tcgtgaccac cttcggctac ggcctgcagt gcttcgcccg
     2701 ctaccccgac cacatgaagc agcacgactt cttcaagtcc gccatgcccg aaggctacgt
     2761 ccaggagcgc accatcttct tcaaggacga cggcaactac aagacccgcg ccgaggtgaa
     2821 gttcgagggc gacaccctgg tgaaccgcat cgagctgaag ggcatcgact tcaaggagga
     2881 cggcaacatc ctggggcaca agctggagta caactacaac agccacaacg tctatatcat
     2941 ggccgacaag cagaagaacg gcatcaaggt gaacttcaag atccgccaca acatcgagga
     3001 cggcagcgtg cagctcgccg accactacca gcagaacacc cccatcggcg acggccccgt
     3061 gctgctgccc gacaaccact acctgagcta ccagtccgcc ctgagcaaag accccaacga
     3121 gaagcgcgat cacatggtcc tgctggagtt cgtgaccgcc gccgggatca ctctcggcat
     3181 ggacgagctg tacaagcagt cccagcccat cctcaacacc aaggagatgg ccccgcagag
     3241 caagcctcca gaggagctgg agatgagcag catgcccagc cccgtggccc ctctgcccgc
     3301 acgcacggag ggcgtcatcg acatgcggag catgtccagc attgacagct tcatcagctg
     3361 tgccacggac ttccctgaag ccaccagatt cttctgctac gagaacgagg tgtaagaatt
     3421 cgatatcaag cttatcgata atcaacctct ggattacaaa atttgtgaaa gattgactgg
     3481 tattcttaac tatgttgctc cttttacgct atgtggatac gctgctttaa tgcctttgta
     3541 tcatgctatt gcttcccgta tggctttcat tttctcctcc ttgtataaat cctggttgct
     3601 gtctctttat gaggagttgt ggcccgttgt caggcaacgt ggcgtggtgt gcactgtgtt
     3661 tgctgacgca acccccactg gttggggcat tgccaccacc tgtcagctcc tttccgggac
     3721 tttcgctttc cccctcccta ttgccacggc ggaactcatc gccgcctgcc ttgcccgctg
     3781 ctggacaggg gctcggctgt tgggcactga caattccgtg gtgttgtcgg ggaaatcatc
     3841 gtcctttcct tggctgctcg cctgtgttgc cacctggatt ctgcgcggga cgtccttctg
     3901 ctacgtccct tcggccctca atccagcgga ccttccttcc cgcggcctgc tgccggctct
     3961 gcggcctctt ccgcgtcttc gccttcgccc tcagacgagt cggatctccc tttgggccgc
     4021 ctccccgcat cgataccgag cgctgctcga gagatctacg ggtggcatcc ctgtgacccc
     4081 tccccagtgc ctctcctggc cctggaagtt gccactccag tgcccaccag ccttgtccta
     4141 ataaaattaa gttgcatcat tttgtctgac taggtgtcct tctataatat tatggggtgg
     4201 aggggggtgg tatggagcaa ggggcaagtt gggaagacaa cctgtagggc ctgcggggtc
     4261 tattgggaac caagctggag tgcagtggca caatcttggc tcactgcaat ctccgcctcc
     4321 tgggttcaag cgattctcct gcctcagcct cccgagttgt tgggattcca ggcatgcatg
     4381 accaggctca gctaattttt gtttttttgg tagagacggg gtttcaccat attggccagg
     4441 ctggtctcca actcctaatc tcaggtgatc tacccacctt ggcctcccaa attgctggga
     4501 ttacaggcgt gaaccactgc tcccttccct gtccttctga ttttgtaggt aaccacgtgc
     4561 ggaccgagcg gccgcaggaa cccctagtga tggagttggc cactccctct ctgcgcgctc
     4621 gctcgctcac tgaggccggg cgaccaaagg tcgcccgacg cccgggcttt gcccgggcgg
     4681 cctcagtgag cgagcgagcg cgcagctgcc tgcaggggcg cctgatgcgg tattttctcc
     4741 ttacgcatct gtgcggtatt tcacaccgca tannnnnnnn nnnnnnnnnn nnnnnnnnnn
     4801 nnnnnnnnnn nnnnnnnnnn nnnnnnnnnn nnnnnnnnnn nnnnnnnnnn nnnnnnnnnn
     4861 nnnnnnnnnn nnnnnnnnnn nnnnnnnnnn nnnnnnnnnn nnnnnnnnnn nnnncnnnnn
     4921 nnnnnnnnnn nnnnnnnnnn nnnnnnnnnn nnnnnnnnnn nnnnnnnnnn nnnnnnnnnn
     4981 nnnnnnnnnn nnnnnnnnnn nnnnnnnnnn nnnnnnnnnn nnnnnnnnnn nnnnnnnnnn
     5041 nnnnnnnnnn nnnnnncctt tgacgttgga gtccacgttc tttnnnnnnn nnnnnnnnnn
     5101 nnnnnnnnnn nnnnnnnnnn accctatctc gggctattct tttgatttat aagggatttt
     5161 gccgatttcg gcctattggt taaaaaatga gctgatttaa caaaaattta acgcgaattt
     5221 taacaaaata ttaacgttta caattttatg gtgcactctc agtacaatct gctctgatgc
     5281 cgcatagtta agccagcccc gacacccgcc aacacccgct gacgcgccct gacgggcttg
     5341 tctgctcccg gcatccgctt acagacaagc tgtgaccgtc tccgggagct gcatgtgtca
     5401 gaggttttca ccgtcatcac cgaaacgcgc gagacgaaag ggcctcgtga tacgcctatt
     5461 tttataggtt aatgtcatga taataatggt ttcttagacg tcaggtggca cttttcgggg
     5521 aaatgtgcgc ggaaccccta tttgtttatt tttctaaata cattcaaata tgtatccgct
     5581 catgagacaa taaccctgat aaatgcttca ataatattga aaaaggaaga gtatgagtat
     5641 tcaacatttc cgtgtcgccc ttattccctt ttttgcggca ttttgccttc ctgtttttgc
     5701 tcacccagaa acgctggtga aagtaaaaga tgctgaagat cagttgggtg cacgagtggg
     5761 ttacatcgaa ctggatctca acagcggtaa gatccttgag agttttcgcc ccgaagaacg
     5821 ttttccaatg atgagcactt ttaaagttct gctatgtggc gcggtattat cccgtattga
     5881 cgccgggcaa gagcaactcg gtcgccgcat acactattct cagaatgact tggttgagta
     5941 ctcaccagtc acagaaaagc atcttacgga tggcatgaca gtaagagaat tatgcagtgc
     6001 tgccataacc atgagtgata acactgcggc caacttactt ctgacaacga tcggaggacc
     6061 gaaggagcta accgcttttt tgcacaacat gggggatcat gtaactcgcc ttgatcgttg
     6121 ggaaccggag ctgaatgaag ccataccaaa cgacgagcgt gacaccacga tgcctgtagc
     6181 aatggcaaca acgttgcgca aactattaac tggcgaacta cttactctag cttcccggca
     6241 acaattaata gactggatgg aggcggataa agttgcagga ccacttctgc gctcggccct
     6301 tccggctggc tggtttattg ctgataaatc tggagccggt gagcgtgggt ctcgcggtat
     6361 cattgcagca ctggggccag atggtaagcc ctcccgtatc gtagttatct acacgacggg
     6421 gagtcaggca actatggatg aacgaaatag acagatcgct gagataggtg cctcactgat
     6481 taagcattgg taactgtcag accaagttta ctcatatata ctttagattg atttaaaact
     6541 tcatttttaa tttaaaagga tctaggtgaa gatccttttt gataatctca tgaccaaaat
     6601 cccttaacgt gagttttcgt tccactgagc gtcagacccc gtagaaaaga tcaaaggatc
     6661 ttcttgagat cctttttttc tgcgcgtaat ctgctgcttg caaacaaaaa aaccaccgct
     6721 accagcggtg gtttgtttgc cggatcaaga gctaccaact ctttttccga aggtaactgg
     6781 cttcagcaga gcgcagatac caaatactgt ccttctagtg tagccgtagt taggccacca
     6841 cttcaagaac tctgtagcac cgcctacata cctcgctctg ctaatcctgt taccagtggc
     6901 tgctgccagt ggcgataagt cgtgtcttac cgggttggac tcaagacgat agttaccgga
     6961 taaggcgcag cggtcgggct gaacgggggg ttcgtgcaca cagcccagct tggagcgaac
     7021 gacctacacc gaactgagat acctacagcg tgagctatga gaaagcgcca cgcttcccga
     7081 agggagaaag gcggacaggt atccggtaag cggcagggtc ggaacaggag agcgcacgag
     7141 ggagcttcca gggggaaacg cctggtatct ttatagtcct gtcgggtttc gccacctctg
     7201 acttgagcgt cgatttttgt gatgctcgtc aggggggcgg agcctatgga aaaacgccag
     7261 caacgcggcc tttttacggt tcctggcctt ttgctggcct tttgctcaca tgt
//
