Features (pLannotate 1.2.2; 17 found; start..end, strand, type, name):
     17..44      +  repeat_region  AAV2 ITR (fragment): inverted terminal repeat of adeno-associated virus serotype 2 inverted
     73..100     +  repeat_region  AAV2 ITR (fragment): inverted terminal repeat of adeno-associated virus serotype 2 inverted
    154..1442    +  promoter       CaMKII promoter: promoter for the mouse calcium/calmodulin-dependent kinase II α subunit
   2417..2476    +  CDS            KCNJ2 (fragment): KCNJ2_HUMAN - Also known as IRK1. Experimental evidence at protein level: Swiss-Prot protein existence level 1. Probably participates in establishing action potential waveform and excitability of neuronal and muscle tissues. Inward rectifier potassium channels are characterized by a greater tendency to allow potassium to flow into the cell rather than out of it. Their voltage dependence is regulated by the concentration of extracellular potassium; as external potassium is raised, the voltage range of the channel opening shifts to more positive voltages. The inward rectification is mainly due t
   2475..3190    +  CDS            Citrine (fragment): enhanced variant of YFP (Heikal et al., 2001) mammalian codon-optimized
   3191..3385    +  CDS            Kcnb1 (fragment): KCNB1_RAT - Experimental evidence at protein level: Swiss-Prot protein existence level 1. Voltage-gated potassium channel that mediates transmembrane potassium transport in excitable membranes, primarily in the brain, but also in the pancreas and cardiovascular system. Contributes to the regulation of the action potential (AP) repolarization, duration and frequency of repetitive AP firing in neurons, muscle cells and endocrine cells and plays a role in homeostatic attenuation of electrical excitability throughout the brain (PubMed:10024359, PubMed:10618149, PubMed:12451110, PubMed:17379638, Pu
   3410..3434    +  misc_feature   MCS (fragment): pBluescript multiple cloning site
   3434..4022    +  misc_feature   WPRE: woodchuck hepatitis virus posttranscriptional regulatory element
   4054..4530    +  polyA_signal   hGH poly(A) signal: human growth hormone polyadenylation signal
   4570..4710    +  repeat_region  AAV2 ITR: inverted terminal repeat of adeno-associated virus serotype 2 inverted
   4715..4766    -  misc_feature   bom (fragment): basis of mobility region from pBR322
   4785..5240    +  rep_origin     f1 ori (sequence partly withheld): f1 bacteriophage origin of replication; arrow indicates direction of (+) strand synthesis
   5241..5290    -  misc_feature   bom (fragment): basis of mobility region from pBR322
   5392..5427    -  CDS            rop (fragment): Rop protein, which maintains plasmids at low copy number; rop
   5522..5626    +  promoter       AmpR promoter: bla
   5627..6487    +  CDS            AmpR: β-lactamase; bla; confers resistance to ampicillin, carbenicillin, and related antibiotics
   6658..7246    +  rep_origin     ori: high-copy-number ColE1/pMB1/pBR322/pUC origin of replication
>Addgene plasmid #130989 | pAAV-CaMKIIa-ChRmine-eYFP-Kv2.1-WPRE | addgene full sequence | sequence record 255893 | Addgene NGS Result
CATGTCCTGCAGGCAGCTGCGCGCTCGCTCGCTCACTGAGGCCGCCCGGGCGTCGGGCGACCTTTGGTCG
CCCGGCCTCAGTGAGCGAGCGAGCGCGCAGAGAGGGAGTGGCCAACTCCATCACTAGGGGTTCCTGCGGC
CGCACGCGTTTAACATTATGGCCTTAGGTCACTTCATCTCCATGGGGTTCTTCTTCTGATTTTCTAGAAA
ATGAGATGGGGGTGCAGAGAGCTTCCTCAGTGACCTGCCCAGGGTCACATCAGAAATGTCAGAGCTAGAA
CTTGAACTCAGATTACTAATCTTAAATTCCATGCCTTGGGGGCATGCAAGTACGATATACAGAAGGAGTG
AACTCATTAGGGCAGATGACCAATGAGTTTAGGAAAGAAGAGTCCAGGGCAGGGTACATCTACACCACCC
GCCCAGCCCTGGGTGAGTCCAGCCACGTTCACCTCATTATAGTTGCCTCTCTCCAGTCCTACCTTGACGG
GAAGCACAAGCAGAAACTGGGACAGGAGCCCCAGGAGACCAAATCTTCATGGTCCCTCTGGGAGGATGGG
TGGGGAGAGCTGTGGCAGAGGCCTCAGGAGGGGCCCTGCTGCTCAGTGGTGACAGATAGGGGTGAGAAAG
CAGACAGAGTCATTCCGTCAGCATTCTGGGTCTGTTTGGTACTTCTTCTCACGCTAAGGTGGCGGTGTGA
TATGCACAATGGCTAAAAAGCAGGGAGAGCTGGAAAGAAACAAGGACAGAGACAGAGGCCAAGTCAACCA
GACCAATTCCCAGAGGAAGCAAAGAAACCATTACAGAGACTACAAGGGGGAAGGGAAGGAGAGATGAATT
AGCTTCCCCTGTAAACCTTAGAACCCAGCTGTTGCCAGGGCAACGGGGCAATACCTGTCTCTTCAGAGGA
GATGAAGTTGCCAGGGTAACTACATCCTGTCTTTCTCAAGGACCATCCCAGAATGTGGCACCCACTAGCC
GTTACCATAGCAACTGCCTCTTTGCCCCACTTAATCCCATCCCGTCTGTTAAAAGGGCCCTATAGTTGGA
GGTGGGGGAGGTAGGAAGAGCGATGATCACTTGTGGACTAAGTTTGTTCGCATCCCCTTCTCCAACCCCC
TCAGTACATCACCCTGGGGGAACAGGGTCCACTTGCTCCTGGGCCCACACAGTCCTGCAGTATTGTGTAT
ATAAGGCCAGGGCAAAGAGGAGCAGGTTTTAAAGTGAAAGGCAGGCAGGTGTTGGGGAGGCAGTTACCGG
GGCAACGGGAACAGGGCGTTTCGGAGGTGGTTGCCATGGGGACCTGGATGCTGACGAAGGCTCGCGAGGC
TGTGAGCAGCCACAGTGCCCTGCTCAGAAGCCCCAAGCTCGTCAGTCAAGCCGGTTCTCCGTTTGCACTC
AGGAGCACGGGCAGGCGAGTGGCCCCTAGTTCTGGGGGCAGCTCTAGAGCGGTACCGGATCCCCGGGTAC
CGGTGCCACCATGGCACACGCACCAGGCACCGACCAGATGTTCTACGTGGGCACAATGGACGGCTGGTAT
CTGGATACCAAGCTGAACTCCGTGGCCATCGGCGCCCACTGGTCTTGCTTTATCGTGCTGACAATCACCA
CATTCTACCTGGGCTATGAGTCCTGGACATCTCGGGGCCCTAGCAAGAGAACCTCCTTTTACGCCGGCTA
TCAGGAGGAGCAGAACCTGGCCCTGTTTGTGAATTTCTTTGCCATGCTGAGCTACTTCGGCAAGATCGTG
GCCGACACACTGGGCCACAACTTCGGCGATGTGGGCCCCTTCATCATCGGCTTCGGCAATTACAGGTATG
CCGACTACATGCTGACCTGCCCAATGCTGGTGTACGATCTGCTGTATCAGCTGAGGGCCCCCTATCGCGT
GTCTTGTAGCGCCATCATCTTTGCCATCCTGATGTCTGGCGTGCTGGCCGAGTTCTACGCAGAGGGCGAC
CCTAGGCTGAGGAATGGCGCCTACGCCTGGTATGGCTTTGGCTGTTTCTGGTTTATCTTCGCCTACTCTA
TCGTGATGAGCATCGTGGCCAAGCAGTATAGCCGGCTGGCCCAGCTGGCCCAGGATACAGGCGCCGAGCA
CAGCCTGCACGTGCTGAAGTTCGCCGTGTTTACCTTCTCCATGCTGTGGATTCTGTTTCCCCTGGTGTGG
GCCATCTGCCCTAGAGGCTTCGGCTGGATCGACGATAACTGGACAGAGGTGGCCCACTGCGTGTGCGACA
TCGTGGCCAAGTCCTGTTACGGCTTTGCCCTGGCCCGGTTCAGAAAGACCTATGATGAGGAGCTGTTTCG
GCTGCTGGAGCAGCTGGGACACGACGAGGATGAGTTCCAGAAGCTGGAGCTGGATATGAGGCTGAGCAGC
AATGGCGAGCGCCTGCGGAGACTGTCTGCGGCCGCCAAGAGCAGGATCACCAGCGAGGGCGAGTACATCC
CCCTGGACCAGATCGACATCAACGTGGTGAGCAAGGGCGAGGAGCTGTTCACCGGGGTGGTGCCCATCCT
GGTCGAGCTGGACGGCGACGTAAACGGCCACAAGTTCAGCGTGTCCGGCGAGGGCGAGGGCGATGCCACC
TACGGCAAGCTGACCCTGAAGTTCATCTGCACCACCGGCAAGCTGCCCGTGCCCTGGCCCACCCTCGTGA
CCACCTTCGGCTACGGCCTGCAGTGCTTCGCCCGCTACCCCGACCACATGAAGCAGCACGACTTCTTCAA
GTCCGCCATGCCCGAAGGCTACGTCCAGGAGCGCACCATCTTCTTCAAGGACGACGGCAACTACAAGACC
CGCGCCGAGGTGAAGTTCGAGGGCGACACCCTGGTGAACCGCATCGAGCTGAAGGGCATCGACTTCAAGG
AGGACGGCAACATCCTGGGGCACAAGCTGGAGTACAACTACAACAGCCACAACGTCTATATCATGGCCGA
CAAGCAGAAGAACGGCATCAAGGTGAACTTCAAGATCCGCCACAACATCGAGGACGGCAGCGTGCAGCTC
GCCGACCACTACCAGCAGAACACCCCCATCGGCGACGGCCCCGTGCTGCTGCCCGACAACCACTACCTGA
GCTACCAGTCCGCCCTGAGCAAAGACCCCAACGAGAAGCGCGATCACATGGTCCTGCTGGAGTTCGTGAC
CGCCGCCGGGATCACTCTCGGCATGGACGAGCTGTACAAGCAGTCCCAGCCCATCCTCAACACCAAGGAG
ATGGCCCCGCAGAGCAAGCCTCCAGAGGAGCTGGAGATGAGCAGCATGCCCAGCCCCGTGGCCCCTCTGC
CCGCACGCACGGAGGGCGTCATCGACATGCGGAGCATGTCCAGCATTGACAGCTTCATCAGCTGTGCCAC
GGACTTCCCTGAAGCCACCAGATTCTTCTGCTACGAGAACGAGGTGTAAGAATTCGATATCAAGCTTATC
GATAATCAACCTCTGGATTACAAAATTTGTGAAAGATTGACTGGTATTCTTAACTATGTTGCTCCTTTTA
CGCTATGTGGATACGCTGCTTTAATGCCTTTGTATCATGCTATTGCTTCCCGTATGGCTTTCATTTTCTC
CTCCTTGTATAAATCCTGGTTGCTGTCTCTTTATGAGGAGTTGTGGCCCGTTGTCAGGCAACGTGGCGTG
GTGTGCACTGTGTTTGCTGACGCAACCCCCACTGGTTGGGGAATTGCCACCACCTGTCAGCTCCTTTCCG
GAACTTTCGCTTTCCCCCTCCCTATTGCCACGGCGGAACTCATCGCCGCCTGCCTTGCCCGCTGCTGGAC
AGGGGCTCGGCTGTTGGGCACTGACAATTCCGTGGTGTTGTCGGGGAAATCATCGTCCTTTCCTTGGCTG
CTCGCCTATGTTGCCACCTGGATTCTGCGCGGGACGTCCTTCTGCTACGTCCCTTCGGCCCTCAATCCAG
CGGACCTTCCTTCCCGCGGCCTGCTGCCGGCTCTGCGGCCTCTTCCGCGTCTTCGCCTTCGCCCTCAGAC
GAGTCGGATCTCCCTTTGGGCCGCCTCCCCGCATCGATACCGAGCGCTGCTCGAGAGATCTACGGGTGGC
ATCCCTGTGACCCCTCCCCAGTGCCTCTCCTGGCCCTGGAAGTTGCCACTCCAGTGCCCACCAGCCTTGT
CCTAATAAAATTAAGTTGCATCATTTTGTCTGACTAGGTGTCCTTCTATAATATTATGGGGTGGAGGGGG
GTGGTATGGAGCAAGGGGCAAGTTGGGAAGACAACCTGTAGGGCCTGCGGGGTCTATTGGGAACCAAGCT
GGAGTGCAGTGGCACAATCTTGGCTCACTGCAATCTCCGCCTCCTGGGTTCAAGCGATTCTCCTGCCTCA
GCCTCCCGAGTTGTTGGGATTCCAGGCATGCATGACCAGGCTCAGCTAATTTTTGTTTTTTTGGTAGAGA
CGGGGTTTCACCATATTGGCCAGGCTGGTCTCCAACTCCTAATCTCAGGTGATCTACCCACCTTGGCCTC
CCAAATTGCTGGGATTACAGGCGTGAACCACTGCTCCCTTCCCTGTCCTTCTGATTTTGTAGGTAACCAC
GTGCGGACCGAGCGGCCGCAGGAACCCCTAGTGATGGAGTTGGCCACTCCCTCTCTGCGCGCTCGCTCGC
TCACTGAGGCCGGGCGACCAAAGGTCGCCCGACGCCCGGGCTTTGCCCGGGCGGCCTCAGTGAGCGAGCG
AGCGCGCAGCTGCCTGCAGGGGCGCCTGATGCGGTATTTTCTCCTTACGCATCTGTGCGGTATTTCACAC
CGCATA
[95 nt withheld, positions 4767-4861]
T
[46 nt withheld, positions 4863-4908]
C
[141 nt withheld, positions 4910-5050]
CCTTTGACGTTGGAGTCCACGTTCTTT
[37 nt withheld, positions 5078-5114]
ACTCTATCTCGGGCTATTCTTTTGATTTATAAGGGATTTTGCCGATTTCGGTCTATTGGTTAAAAAATGA
GCTGATTTAACAAAAATTTAACGCGAATTTTAACAAAATATTAACGTTTACAATTTTATGGTGCACTCTC
AGTACAATCTGCTCTGATGCCGCATAGTTAAGCCAGCCCCGACACCCGCCAACACCCGCTGACGCGCCCT
GACGGGCTTGTCTGCTCCCGGCATCCGCTTACAGACAAGCTGTGACCGTCTCCGGGAGCTGCATGTGTCA
GAGGTTTTCACCGTCATCACCGAAACGCGCGAGACGAAAGGGCCTCGTGATACGCCTATTTTTATAGGTT
AATGTCATGATAATAATGGTTTCTTAGACGTCAGGTGGCACTTTTCGGGGAAATGTGCGCGGAACCCCTA
TTTGTTTATTTTTCTAAATACATTCAAATATGTATCCGCTCATGAGACAATAACCCTGATAAATGCTTCA
ATAATATTGAAAAAGGAAGAGTATGAGTATTCAACATTTCCGTGTCGCCCTTATTCCCTTTTTTGCGGCA
TTTTGCCTTCCTGTTTTTGCTCACCCAGAAACGCTGGTGAAAGTAAAAGATGCTGAAGATCAGTTGGGTG
CACGAGTGGGTTACATCGAACTGGATCTCAACAGCGGTAAGATCCTTGAGAGTTTTCGCCCCGAAGAACG
TTTTCCAATGATGAGCACTTTTAAAGTTCTGCTATGTGGCGCGGTATTATCCCGTATTGACGCCGGGCAA
GAGCAACTCGGTCGCCGCATACACTATTCTCAGAATGACTTGGTTGAGTACTCACCAGTCACAGAAAAGC
ATCTTACGGATGGCATGACAGTAAGAGAATTATGCAGTGCTGCCATAACCATGAGTGATAACACTGCGGC
CAACTTACTTCTGACAACGATCGGAGGACCGAAGGAGCTAACCGCTTTTTTGCACAACATGGGGGATCAT
GTAACTCGCCTTGATCGTTGGGAACCGGAGCTGAATGAAGCCATACCAAACGACGAGCGTGACACCACGA
TGCCTGTAGCAATGGCAACAACGTTGCGCAAACTATTAACTGGCGAACTACTTACTCTAGCTTCCCGGCA
ACAATTAATAGACTGGATGGAGGCGGATAAAGTTGCAGGACCACTTCTGCGCTCGGCCCTTCCGGCTGGC
TGGTTTATTGCTGATAAATCTGGAGCCGGTGAGCGTGGGTCTCGCGGTATCATTGCAGCACTGGGGCCAG
ATGGTAAGCCCTCCCGTATCGTAGTTATCTACACGACGGGGAGTCAGGCAACTATGGATGAACGAAATAG
ACAGATCGCTGAGATAGGTGCCTCACTGATTAAGCATTGGTAACTGTCAGACCAAGTTTACTCATATATA
CTTTAGATTGATTTAAAACTTCATTTTTAATTTAAAAGGATCTAGGTGAAGATCCTTTTTGATAATCTCA
TGACCAAAATCCCTTAACGTGAGTTTTCGTTCCACTGAGCGTCAGACCCCGTAGAAAAGATCAAAGGATC
TTCTTGAGATCCTTTTTTTCTGCGCGTAATCTGCTGCTTGCAAACAAAAAAACCACCGCTACCAGCGGTG
GTTTGTTTGCCGGATCAAGAGCTACCAACTCTTTTTCCGAAGGTAACTGGCTTCAGCAGAGCGCAGATAC
CAAATACTGTTCTTCTAGTGTAGCCGTAGTTAGGCCACCACTTCAAGAACTCTGTAGCACCGCCTACATA
CCTCGCTCTGCTAATCCTGTTACCAGTGGCTGCTGCCAGTGGCGATAAGTCGTGTCTTACCGGGTTGGAC
TCAAGACGATAGTTACCGGATAAGGCGCAGCGGTCGGGCTGAACGGGGGGTTCGTGCACACAGCCCAGCT
TGGAGCGAACGACCTACACCGAACTGAGATACCTACAGCGTGAGCTATGAGAAAGCGCCACGCTTCCCGA
AGGGAGAAAGGCGGACAGGTATCCGGTAAGCGGCAGGGTCGGAACAGGAGAGCGCACGAGGGAGCTTCCA
GGGGGAAACGCCTGGTATCTTTATAGTCCTGTCGGGTTTCGCCACCTCTGACTTGAGCGTCGATTTTTGT
GATGCTCGTCAGGGGGGCGGAGCCTATGGAAAAACGCCAGCAACGCGGCCTTTTTACGGTTCCTGGCCTT
TTGCTGGCCTTTTGCTCA
